# Supplementary material for: Design and implementation of aerobic and ambient CO2-reduction as an entry-point for enhanced carbon fixation
Source: Nat Commun. 2025 Apr 1;16:3134. doi: 10.1038/s41467-025-57549-4 (PMC11961710; doi:10.1038/s41467-025-57549-4)
Supplement: Supplementary file 6 — Supplementary Data 3 [file 41467_2025_57549_MOESM6_ESM.zip › CORE cycle - GenBank Files/pET28a-CpOAH-tr.gb]

LOCUS       pET28a-CpOAH-tr         6248 bp ds-DNA     circular SYN 26-MAR-2024
DEFINITION  UniProt D5LIR7, ersten 65 aa fehlen.
ACCESSION   urn.local...1e-hiu20fg
KEYWORDS    .
SOURCE      synthetic DNA construct
  ORGANISM  recombinant plasmid.
REFERENCE   1  (bases 1 to 6248)
  AUTHORS   Ari Satanowski
  TITLE     Direct Submission
  JOURNAL   Exported Wednesday, Aug 5, 2020 from SnapGene 5.0.4 to Vector
            NTI(R) format https://www.snapgene.com
COMMENT     ##Publication-START##
            Source publication  :: Satanowski et al., 2024
            Creator             :: Ari Satanowski
            Contact information :: toerb@mpi-marburg.mpg.de
            ##Publication-END##
FEATURES             Location/Qualifiers
     promoter        105..123
                     /note="promoter for bacteriophage T7 RNA polymerase"
                     /label="T7 promoter"
     protein_bind    124..148
                     /bound_moiety="lac repressor encoded by lacI"
                     /note="The lac repressor binds to the lac operator to 
                     inhibit transcription in E. coli. This inhibition can be
                     relieved by adding lactose or
                     isopropyl-beta-D-thiogalactopyranoside (IPTG)."
                     /label="lac operator"
     RBS             163..185
                     /note="efficient ribosome binding site from bacteriophage
                     T7 gene 10 (Olins and Rangwala, 1989)"
     CDS             192..194
                     /codon_start=1
                     /product="start codon"
                     /label="ATG"
     CDS             204..221
                     /codon_start=1
                     /product="6xHis affinity tag"
                     /label="6xHis"
     CDS             231..248
                     /codon_start=1
                     /product="thrombin recognition and cleavage site"
                     /label="thrombin site"
     CDS             255..1166
                     /codon_start=3
                     /product="truncated (removed N-terminal amino acids 1-65);
                      UniProt: D5LIR7"
                     /label="CpOAH (GenBank: GU932672.1)"
     misc_feature    1172..1212
                     /note="multiple cloning site"
                     /label="MCS"
     CDS             1213..1230
                     /codon_start=1
                     /product="6xHis affinity tag"
                     /label="6xHis"
     terminator      1297..1344
                     /note="transcription terminator for bacteriophage T7 RNA 
                     polymerase"
                     /label="T7 terminator"
     rep_origin      1381..1836
                     /direction="RIGHT"
                     /note="f1 bacteriophage origin of replication; arrow 
                     indicates direction of (+) strand synthesis"
                     /label="f1 ori"
     CDS             complement(1929..2744)
                     /codon_start=1
                     /gene="aph(3')-Ia"
                     /product="aminoglycoside phosphotransferase"
                     /note="confers resistance to kanamycin"
                     /label="KanR"
     rep_origin      2866..3454
                     /direction="RIGHT"
                     /note="high-copy-number ColE1/pMB1/pBR322/pUC origin of 
                     replication"
                     /label="ori"
     misc_feature    3640..3782
                     /note="basis of mobility region from pBR322"
                     /label="bom"
     CDS             complement(3884..4075)
                     /codon_start=1
                     /gene="rop"
                     /product="Rop protein"
                     /translation="MTKQEKTALNMARFIRSQTLTLLEKLNELDADEQADICESLHDH
                     ADELYRSCLARFGDDGENL"
                     /label="rop"
     CDS             complement(4884..5966)
                     /codon_start=1
                     /gene="lacI"
                     /product="lac repressor"
                     /note="The lac repressor binds to the lac operator to 
                     inhibit transcription in E. coli. This inhibition can be
                     relieved by adding lactose or
                     isopropyl-beta-D-thiogalactopyranoside (IPTG)."
                     /translation="MKPVTLYDVAEYAGVSYQTVSRVVNQASHVSAKTREKVEAAMAE
                     LNYIPNRVAQQLAGKQSLLIGVATSSLALHAPSQIVAAIKSRADQLGASVVVSMVERS
                     GVEACKAAVHNLLAQRVSGLIINYPLDDQDAIAVEAACTNVPALFLDVSDQTPINSII
                     FSHEDGTRLGVEHLVALGHQQIALLAGPLSSVSARLRLAGWHKYLTRNQIQPIAEREG
                     DWSAMSGFQQTMQMLNEGIVPTAMLVANDQMALGAMRAITESGLRVGADISVVGYDDT
                     EDSSCYIPPLTTIKQDFRLLGQTSVDRLLQLSQGQAVKGNQLLPVSLVKRKTTLAPNT
                     QTASPRALADSLMQLARQVSRLESGQ"
                     /label="lacI"
     promoter        complement(5967..6044)
                     /gene="lacI"
ORIGIN      
        1 cggtgatgtc ggcgatatag gcgccagcaa ccgcacctgt ggcgccggtg atgccggcca
       61 cgatgcgtcc ggcgtagagg atcgagatct cgatcccgcg aaattaatac gactcactat
      121 aggggaattg tgagcggata acaattcccc tctagaaata attttgttta actttaagaa
      181 ggagatatac catgggcagc agccatcatc atcatcatca cagcagcggc ctggtgccgc
      241 gcggcagcca tatggcggaa gatgagccct tctcaggagc taagaagctt cgacaccttc
      301 tcgagaacac agatgagctc attgtctgcc cgggtgtcta cgacggtctt tctgcgcgca
      361 cggccatgga gctcggcttc aagtcccttt acatgaccgg agccggaaca actgcgtctc
      421 gtcttggcca gcctgatctt gccattgcgc aacttcatga catgagagat aacgccgata
      481 tgatcgccaa cctcgacccc tttggccctc ctcttattgc tgacatggac acgggctatg
      541 gtggacctat catggttgcc cgcactgtcg agcactacat tcgctctggt gttgccggag
      601 cacatctcga agatcaaatt ctgaccaagc gctgcggaca tctctctggc aagaaagttg
      661 tgtctcgcga tgagtacctc gtccggatcc gcgcggctgt cgccactaaa cgtcggctgc
      721 gttccgactt tgtgctgatc gcacgcacgg acgcactgca gtctttgggt tacgaggaat
      781 gcatcgagcg gctgcgagcc gcgcgtgacg agggtgccga tgtcggtctc cttgagggat
      841 tccggagcaa ggagcaggcg gctgctgcgg tcgctgcact ggctccgtgg ccgctgctgt
      901 tgaattctgt ggagaacggc cacagtcccc tgatcactgt tgaggaagcc aaggcgatgg
      961 ggttccgcat catgatcttc tccttcgcca ccttggcccc tgcttatgca gccatccgtg
     1021 agacgctggt caggcttagg gaccatggtg ttgtaggcac gcctgatgga atcactcctg
     1081 ttcgtctgtt cgaggtctgc ggattgcaag acgcgatgga ggtcgacaat ggcgcaggtg
     1141 gcaaggcatt ttcggagggt gtctaaagat ccgaattcga gctccgtcga caagcttgcg
     1201 gccgcactcg agcaccacca ccaccaccac tgagatccgg ctgctaacaa agcccgaaag
     1261 gaagctgagt tggctgctgc caccgctgag caataactag cataacccct tggggcctct
     1321 aaacgggtct tgaggggttt tttgctgaaa ggaggaacta tatccggatt ggcgaatggg
     1381 nnnnnnnnnn nnnnnnnnnn nnnnnnnnnn nnnnnnnnnn nnnnnnnnnn nnnnnnnnnn
     1441 nnnnnnnnnn nnnnnnnnnn nnnnnnnnnn nnnnnnnnnn nnnnnnnnnn nnnnnnnnnn
     1501 nnnncnnnnn nnnnnnnnnn nnnnnnnnnn nnnnnnnnnn nnnnnnnnnn nnnnnnnnnn
     1561 nnnnnnnnnn nnnnnnnnnn nnnnnnnnnn nnnnnnannn nnnnnnnnnn nnnnnnnnnn
     1621 nnnnnnnnnn nnnnnnnnnn nnnnnncctt tgacgttgga gtccacgttc tttaatagtg
     1681 gactcttgtt ccaaactgga acaacactca accctatctc ggtctattct tttgatttat
     1741 aagggatttt gccgatttcg gcctattggt taaaaaatga gctgatttaa caaaaattta
     1801 acgcgaattt taacaaaata ttaacgttta caatttcagg tggcactttt cggggaaatg
     1861 tgcgcggaac ccctatttgt ttatttttct aaatacattc aaatatgtat ccgctcatga
     1921 attaattctt agaaaaactc atcgagcatc aaatgaaact gcaatttatt catatcagga
     1981 ttatcaatac catatttttg aaaaagccgt ttctgtaatg aaggagaaaa ctcaccgagg
     2041 cagttccata ggatggcaag atcctggtat cggtctgcga ttccgactcg tccaacatca
     2101 atacaaccta ttaatttccc ctcgtcaaaa ataaggttat caagtgagaa atcaccatga
     2161 gtgacgactg aatccggtga gaatggcaaa agtttatgca tttctttcca gacttgttca
     2221 acaggccagc cattacgctc gtcatcaaaa tcactcgcat caaccaaacc gttattcatt
     2281 cgtgattgcg cctgagcgag acgaaatacg cgatcgctgt taaaaggaca attacaaaca
     2341 ggaatcgaat gcaaccggcg caggaacact gccagcgcat caacaatatt ttcacctgaa
     2401 tcaggatatt cttctaatac ctggaatgct gttttcccgg ggatcgcagt ggtgagtaac
     2461 catgcatcat caggagtacg gataaaatgc ttgatggtcg gaagaggcat aaattccgtc
     2521 agccagttta gtctgaccat ctcatctgta acatcattgg caacgctacc tttgccatgt
     2581 ttcagaaaca actctggcgc atcgggcttc ccatacaatc gatagattgt cgcacctgat
     2641 tgcccgacat tatcgcgagc ccatttatac ccatataaat cagcatccat gttggaattt
     2701 aatcgcggcc tagagcaaga cgtttcccgt tgaatatggc tcataacacc ccttgtatta
     2761 ctgtttatgt aagcagacag ttttattgtt catgaccaaa atcccttaac gtgagttttc
     2821 gttccactga gcgtcagacc ccgtagaaaa gatcaaagga tcttcttgag atcctttttt
     2881 tctgcgcgta atctgctgct tgcaaacaaa aaaaccaccg ctaccagcgg tggtttgttt
     2941 gccggatcaa gagctaccaa ctctttttcc gaaggtaact ggcttcagca gagcgcagat
     3001 accaaatact gtccttctag tgtagccgta gttaggccac cacttcaaga actctgtagc
     3061 accgcctaca tacctcgctc tgctaatcct gttaccagtg gctgctgcca gtggcgataa
     3121 gtcgtgtctt accgggttgg actcaagacg atagttaccg gataaggcgc agcggtcggg
     3181 ctgaacgggg ggttcgtgca cacagcccag cttggagcga acgacctaca ccgaactgag
     3241 atacctacag cgtgagctat gagaaagcgc cacgcttccc gaagggagaa aggcggacag
     3301 gtatccggta agcggcaggg tcggaacagg agagcgcacg agggagcttc cagggggaaa
     3361 cgcctggtat ctttatagtc ctgtcgggtt tcgccacctc tgacttgagc gtcgattttt
     3421 gtgatgctcg tcaggggggc ggagcctatg gaaaaacgcc agcaacgcgg cctttttacg
     3481 gttcctggcc ttttgctggc cttttgctca catgttcttt cctgcgttat cccctgattc
     3541 tgtggataac cgtattaccg cctttgagtg agctgatacc gctcgccgca gccgaacgac
     3601 cgagcgcagc gagtcagtga gcgaggaagc ggaagagcgc ctgatgcggt attttctcct
     3661 tacgcatctg tgcggtattt cacaccgcat atatggtgca ctctcagtac aatctgctct
     3721 gatgccgcat agttaagcca gtatacactc cgctatcgct acgtgactgg gtcatggctg
     3781 cgccccgaca cccgccaaca cccgctgacg cgccctgacg ggcttgtctg ctcccggcat
     3841 ccgcttacag acaagctgtg accgtctccg ggagctgcat gtgtcagagg ttttcaccgt
     3901 catcaccgaa acgcgcgagg cagctgcggt aaagctcatc agcgtggtcg tgaagcgatt
     3961 cacagatgtc tgcctgttca tccgcgtcca gctcgttgag tttctccaga agcgttaatg
     4021 tctggcttct gataaagcgg gccatgttaa gggcggtttt ttcctgtttg gtcactgatg
     4081 cctccgtgta agggggattt ctgttcatgg gggtaatgat accgatgaaa cgagagagga
     4141 tgctcacgat acgggttact gatgatgaac atgcccggtt actggaacgt tgtgagggta
     4201 aacaactggc ggtatggatg cggcgggacc agagaaaaat cactcagggt caatgccagc
     4261 gcttcgttaa tacagatgta ggtgttccac agggtagcca gcagcatcct gcgatgcaga
     4321 tccggaacat aatggtgcag ggcgctgact tccgcgtttc cagactttac gaaacacgga
     4381 aaccgaagac cattcatgtt gttgctcagg tcgcagacgt tttgcagcag cagtcgcttc
     4441 acgttcgctc gcgtatcggt gattcattct gctaaccagt aaggcaaccc cgccagccta
     4501 gccgggtcct caacgacagg agcacgatca tgcgcacccg tggggccgcc atgccggcga
     4561 taatggcctg cttctcgccg aaacgtttgg tggcgggacc agtgacgaag gcttgagcga
     4621 gggcgtgcaa gattccgaat accgcaagcg acaggccgat catcgtcgcg ctccagcgaa
     4681 agcggtcctc gccgaaaatg acccagagcg ctgccggcac ctgtcctacg agttgcatga
     4741 taaagaagac agtcataagt gcggcgacga tagtcatgcc ccgcgcccac cggaaggagc
     4801 tgactgggtt gaaggctctc aagggcatcg gtcgagatcc cggtgcctaa tgagtgagct
     4861 aacttacatt aattgcgttg cgctcactgc ccgctttcca gtcgggaaac ctgtcgtgcc
     4921 agctgcatta atgaatcggc caacgcgcgg ggagaggcgg tttgcgtatt gggcgccagg
     4981 gtggtttttc ttttcaccag tgagacgggc aacagctgat tgcccttcac cgcctggccc
     5041 tgagagagtt gcagcaagcg gtccacgctg gtttgcccca gcaggcgaaa atcctgtttg
     5101 atggtggtta acggcgggat ataacatgag ctgtcttcgg tatcgtcgta tcccactacc
     5161 gagatatccg caccaacgcg cagcccggac tcggtaatgg cgcgcattgc gcccagcgcc
     5221 atctgatcgt tggcaaccag catcgcagtg ggaacgatgc cctcattcag catttgcatg
     5281 gtttgttgaa aaccggacat ggcactccag tcgccttccc gttccgctat cggctgaatt
     5341 tgattgcgag tgagatattt atgccagcca gccagacgca gacgcgccga gacagaactt
     5401 aatgggcccg ctaacagcgc gatttgctgg tgacccaatg cgaccagatg ctccacgccc
     5461 agtcgcgtac cgtcttcatg ggagaaaata atactgttga tgggtgtctg gtcagagaca
     5521 tcaagaaata acgccggaac attagtgcag gcagcttcca cagcaatggc atcctggtca
     5581 tccagcggat agttaatgat cagcccactg acgcgttgcg cgagaagatt gtgcaccgcc
     5641 gctttacagg cttcgacgcc gcttcgttct accatcgaca ccaccacgct ggcacccagt
     5701 tgatcggcgc gagatttaat cgccgcgaca atttgcgacg gcgcgtgcag ggccagactg
     5761 gaggtggcaa cgccaatcag caacgactgt ttgcccgcca gttgttgtgc cacgcggttg
     5821 ggaatgtaat tcagctccgc catcgccgct tccacttttt cccgcgtttt cgcagaaacg
     5881 tggctggcct ggttcaccac gcgggaaacg gtctgataag agacaccggc atactctgcg
     5941 acatcgtata acgttactgg tttcacattc accaccctga attgactctc ttccgggcgc
     6001 tatcatgcca taccgcgaaa ggttttgcgc cattcgatgg tgtccgggat ctcgacgctc
     6061 tcccttatgc gactcctgca ttaggaagca gcccagtagt aggttgaggc cgttgagcac
     6121 cgccgccgca aggaatggtg catgcaagga gatggcgccc aacagtcccc cggccacggg
     6181 gcctgccacc atacccacgc cgaaacaagc gctcatgagc ccgaagtggc gagcccgatc
     6241 ttccccat
//
