# Supplementary material for: Design and implementation of aerobic and ambient CO2-reduction as an entry-point for enhanced carbon fixation
Source: Nat Commun. 2025 Apr 1;16:3134. doi: 10.1038/s41467-025-57549-4 (PMC11961710; doi:10.1038/s41467-025-57549-4)
Supplement: Supplementary file 6 — Supplementary Data 3 [file 41467_2025_57549_MOESM6_ESM.zip › CORE cycle - GenBank Files/pET22b-Kce244.gb]

LOCUS       pET22b-Kce244           6421 bp ds-DNA     circular SYN 26-MAR-2024
DEFINITION  pET-22b(+)_LIC_K.
ACCESSION   urn.local...19-hiu20fg
KEYWORDS    .
SOURCE      synthetic DNA construct
  ORGANISM  synthetic DNA construct.
REFERENCE   1  (bases 1 to 6421)
  AUTHORS   Ari Satanowski
  TITLE     Direct Submission
  JOURNAL   Exported Tuesday, Dec 8, 2020 from SnapGene 5.2.3 to Vector NTI(R)
            format https://www.snapgene.com
COMMENT     ##Publication-START##
            Source publication  :: http://dx.doi.org/10.1038/nchembio.1387
            Contact information :: toerb@mpi-marburg.mpg.de
            ##Publication-END##
FEATURES             Location/Qualifiers
     promoter        105..123
                     /note="promoter for bacteriophage T7 RNA polymerase"
                     /label="T7 promoter"
     protein_bind    124..148
                     /bound_moiety="lac repressor encoded by lacI"
                     /note="The lac repressor binds to the lac operator to 
                     inhibit transcription in E. coli. This inhibition can be
                     relieved by adding lactose or
                     isopropyl-beta-D-thiogalactopyranoside (IPTG)."
                     /label="lac operator"
     misc_feature    166..192
                     /label="LIC-Site_F"
     CDS             193..213
                     /codon_start=1
                     /product="6xHis affinity tag"
                     /label="6xHis"
     CDS             214..1209
                     /codon_start=1
                     /product="UniProt A9I628"
                     /label="KCE244-native (ENA|CAP44260)"
     misc_feature    1213..1231
                     /label="LIC-Site_R"
     CDS             1253..1270
                     /codon_start=1
                     /product="6xHis affinity tag"
                     /label="6xHis (irrelevant)"
     terminator      1337..1384
                     /note="transcription terminator for bacteriophage T7 RNA 
                     polymerase"
                     /label="T7 terminator"
     rep_origin      1421..1876
                     /direction="RIGHT"
                     /note="f1 bacteriophage origin of replication; arrow 
                     indicates direction of (+) strand synthesis"
                     /label="f1 ori"
     promoter        1903..2007
                     /gene="bla"
                     /label="AmpR promoter"
     CDS             2008..2868
                     /codon_start=1
                     /gene="bla"
                     /product="beta-lactamase"
                     /note="confers resistance to ampicillin, carbenicillin,
                     and related antibiotics"
                     /label="AmpR"
     rep_origin      3039..3627
                     /direction="RIGHT"
                     /note="high-copy-number ColE1/pMB1/pBR322/pUC origin of 
                     replication"
                     /label="ori"
     misc_feature    3813..3955
                     /note="basis of mobility region from pBR322"
                     /label="bom"
     CDS             complement(4057..4248)
                     /codon_start=1
                     /gene="rop"
                     /product="Rop protein, which maintains plasmids at low
                     copy number"
                     /translation="MTKQEKTALNMARFIRSQTLTLLEKLNELDADEQADICESLHDH
                     ADELYRSCLARFGDDGENL"
                     /label="rop"
     CDS             complement(5057..6139)
                     /codon_start=1
                     /gene="lacI"
                     /product="lac repressor"
                     /note="The lac repressor binds to the lac operator to 
                     inhibit transcription in E. coli. This inhibition can be
                     relieved by adding lactose or
                     isopropyl-beta-D-thiogalactopyranoside (IPTG)."
                     /translation="MKPVTLYDVAEYAGVSYQTVSRVVNQASHVSAKTREKVEAAMAE
                     LNYIPNRVAQQLAGKQSLLIGVATSSLALHAPSQIVAAIKSRADQLGASVVVSMVERS
                     GVEACKAAVHNLLAQRVSGLIINYPLDDQDAIAVEAACTNVPALFLDVSDQTPINSII
                     FSHEDGTRLGVEHLVALGHQQIALLAGPLSSVSARLRLAGWHKYLTRNQIQPIAEREG
                     DWSAMSGFQQTMQMLNEGIVPTAMLVANDQMALGAMRAITESGLRVGADISVVGYDDT
                     EDSSCYIPPLTTIKQDFRLLGQTSVDRLLQLSQGQAVKGNQLLPVSLVKRKTTLAPNT
                     QTASPRALADSLMQLARQVSRLESGQ"
                     /label="lacI"
     promoter        complement(6140..6217)
                     /gene="lacI"
ORIGIN      
        1 cggtgatgtc ggcgatatag gcgccagcaa ccgcacctgt ggcgccggtg atgccggcca
       61 cgatgcgtcc ggcgtagagg atcgagatct cgatcccgcg aaattaatac gactcactat
      121 aggggaattg tgagcggata acaattcccc tctagaaata attttgttta attcaaagaa
      181 ggagatagga tcatgcatca tcaccatcac catgctggcc gtttaagcac cggggcgccc
      241 acccccaatc cgctaccgat gagatccaat atgacaaacc gccaagagaa ggtcattatt
      301 acctgcgccg tcacggggtc ggtgcatacg ccgaccatgt ccgagcacct gccgctgacg
      361 cccgcccaaa tcgccgagca ggccatcgaa gccgccgaag ccggcgcggc catcctgcac
      421 ctgcacgcgc gcgatccgcg cgacggccgt cccacggccg accccgctgt gttcgacgaa
      481 ttcatcccgc gcatccgcga cgcgaccgac gccgtgatca acatcaccac cggcggcagc
      541 acccgcatga cgctcgagga acgcctggcc taccctctgc gcgccaagcc cgagatgtgc
      601 tcgctgaaca tgggttcgat gaatttctcc attcatccgg ctgcgcggcg catttccgaa
      661 tggaagcacg gctgggaaaa gccgtacata gaaggcatgg aagacctcat cttccgcaac
      721 accttccgcg acatccggca catcctcaag gtactcggcg aagagtgcgg cacgcgcttc
      781 gagttcgaat gctatgacat ggggcatttg tacaacctgg cgcatttcgt cgacgaaggc
      841 ctcatcaaag gcccgctctt catacagagc atcttcggca tcctgggcgg catgggcccc
      901 gaccccgaaa acctggtggc catgaaaacc accgccgacc gcctgttcgg ccgcgacggg
      961 taccgcttct cggtgctggg cgcgggccgc catcagatgc cgctggtcac catgggcgcc
     1021 atcctgggcg gcaacgtgcg cgtgggcctg gaagacagcc tgtacctggc ccggggacaa
     1081 ctggcaaaat catgcgcgga acaggtcggc aaaatccgcc gcatcctgag cgagctttca
     1141 ctggacatag ccacgcccgc cgaagcgcgg gccatgctgg gcctgaaggg agcagacgcg
     1201 gtggcgttct aagatcacta tccattacac gaagcttgcg gccgcactcg agcaccacca
     1261 ccaccaccac tgagatccgg ctgctaacaa agcccgaaag gaagctgagt tggctgctgc
     1321 caccgctgag caataactag cataacccct tggggcctct aaacgggtct tgaggggttt
     1381 tttgctgaaa ggaggaacta tatccggatt ggcgaatggg nnnnnnnnnn nnnnnnnnnn
     1441 nnnnnnnnnn nnnnnnnnnn nnnnnnnnnn nnnnnnnnnn nnnnnnnnnn nnnnnnnnnn
     1501 nnnnnnnnnn nnnnnnnnnn nnnnnnnnnn nnnnnnnnnn nnnncnnnnn nnnnnnnnnn
     1561 nnnnnnnnnn nnnnnnnnnn nnnnnnnnnn nnnnnnnnnn nnnnnnnnnn nnnnnnnnnn
     1621 nnnnnnnnnn nnnnnnannn nnnnnnnnnn nnnnnnnnnn nnnnnnnnnn nnnnnnnnnn
     1681 nnnnnncctt tgacgttgga gtccacgttc tttaatagtg gactcttgtt ccaaactgga
     1741 acaacactca accctatctc ggtctattct tttgatttat aagggatttt gccgatttcg
     1801 gcctattggt taaaaaatga gctgatttaa caaaaattta acgcgaattt taacaaaata
     1861 ttaacgttta caatttcagg tggcactttt cggggaaatg tgcgcggaac ccctatttgt
     1921 ttatttttct aaatacattc aaatatgtat ccgctcatga gacaataacc ctgataaatg
     1981 cttcaataat attgaaaaag gaagagtatg agtattcaac atttccgtgt cgcccttatt
     2041 cccttttttg cggcattttg ccttcctgtt tttgctcacc cagaaacgct ggtgaaagta
     2101 aaagatgctg aagatcagtt gggtgcacga gtgggttaca tcgaactgga tctcaacagc
     2161 ggtaagatcc ttgagagttt tcgccccgaa gaacgttttc caatgatgag cacttttaaa
     2221 gttctgctat gtggcgcggt attatcccgt attgacgccg ggcaagagca actcggtcgc
     2281 cgcatacact attctcagaa tgacttggtt gagtactcac cagtcacaga aaagcatctt
     2341 acggatggca tgacagtaag agaattatgc agtgctgcca taaccatgag tgataacact
     2401 gcggccaact tacttctgac aacgatcgga ggaccgaagg agctaaccgc ttttttgcac
     2461 aacatggggg atcatgtaac tcgccttgat cgttgggaac cggagctgaa tgaagccata
     2521 ccaaacgacg agcgtgacac cacgatgcct gcagcaatgg caacaacgtt gcgcaaacta
     2581 ttaactggcg aactacttac tctagcttcc cggcaacaat taatagactg gatggaggcg
     2641 gataaagttg caggaccact tctgcgctcg gcccttccgg ctggctggtt tattgctgat
     2701 aaatctggag ccggtgagcg tgggtctcgc ggtatcattg cagcactggg gccagatggt
     2761 aagccctccc gtatcgtagt tatctacacg acggggagtc aggcaactat ggatgaacga
     2821 aatagacaga tcgctgagat aggtgcctca ctgattaagc attggtaact gtcagaccaa
     2881 gtttactcat atatacttta gattgattta aaacttcatt tttaatttaa aaggatctag
     2941 gtgaagatcc tttttgataa tctcatgacc aaaatccctt aacgtgagtt ttcgttccac
     3001 tgagcgtcag accccgtaga aaagatcaaa ggatcttctt gagatccttt ttttctgcgc
     3061 gtaatctgct gcttgcaaac aaaaaaacca ccgctaccag cggtggtttg tttgccggat
     3121 caagagctac caactctttt tccgaaggta actggcttca gcagagcgca gataccaaat
     3181 actgtccttc tagtgtagcc gtagttaggc caccacttca agaactctgt agcaccgcct
     3241 acatacctcg ctctgctaat cctgttacca gtggctgctg ccagtggcga taagtcgtgt
     3301 cttaccgggt tggactcaag acgatagtta ccggataagg cgcagcggtc gggctgaacg
     3361 gggggttcgt gcacacagcc cagcttggag cgaacgacct acaccgaact gagataccta
     3421 cagcgtgagc tatgagaaag cgccacgctt cccgaaggga gaaaggcgga caggtatccg
     3481 gtaagcggca gggtcggaac aggagagcgc acgagggagc ttccaggggg aaacgcctgg
     3541 tatctttata gtcctgtcgg gtttcgccac ctctgacttg agcgtcgatt tttgtgatgc
     3601 tcgtcagggg ggcggagcct atggaaaaac gccagcaacg cggccttttt acggttcctg
     3661 gccttttgct ggccttttgc tcacatgttc tttcctgcgt tatcccctga ttctgtggat
     3721 aaccgtatta ccgcctttga gtgagctgat accgctcgcc gcagccgaac gaccgagcgc
     3781 agcgagtcag tgagcgagga agcggaagag cgcctgatgc ggtattttct ccttacgcat
     3841 ctgtgcggta tttcacaccg catatatggt gcactctcag tacaatctgc tctgatgccg
     3901 catagttaag ccagtataca ctccgctatc gctacgtgac tgggtcatgg ctgcgccccg
     3961 acacccgcca acacccgctg acgcgccctg acgggcttgt ctgctcccgg catccgctta
     4021 cagacaagct gtgaccgtct ccgggagctg catgtgtcag aggttttcac cgtcatcacc
     4081 gaaacgcgcg aggcagctgc ggtaaagctc atcagcgtgg tcgtgaagcg attcacagat
     4141 gtctgcctgt tcatccgcgt ccagctcgtt gagtttctcc agaagcgtta atgtctggct
     4201 tctgataaag cgggccatgt taagggcggt tttttcctgt ttggtcactg atgcctccgt
     4261 gtaaggggga tttctgttca tgggggtaat gataccgatg aaacgagaga ggatgctcac
     4321 gatacgggtt actgatgatg aacatgcccg gttactggaa cgttgtgagg gtaaacaact
     4381 ggcggtatgg atgcggcggg accagagaaa aatcactcag ggtcaatgcc agcgcttcgt
     4441 taatacagat gtaggtgttc cacagggtag ccagcagcat cctgcgatgc agatccggaa
     4501 cataatggtg cagggcgctg acttccgcgt ttccagactt tacgaaacac ggaaaccgaa
     4561 gaccattcat gttgttgctc aggtcgcaga cgttttgcag cagcagtcgc ttcacgttcg
     4621 ctcgcgtatc ggtgattcat tctgctaacc agtaaggcaa ccccgccagc ctagccgggt
     4681 cctcaacgac aggagcacga tcatgcgcac ccgtggggcc gccatgccgg cgataatggc
     4741 ctgcttctcg ccgaaacgtt tggtggcggg accagtgacg aaggcttgag cgagggcgtg
     4801 caagattccg aataccgcaa gcgacaggcc gatcatcgtc gcgctccagc gaaagcggtc
     4861 ctcgccgaaa atgacccaga gcgctgccgg cacctgtcct acgagttgca tgataaagaa
     4921 gacagtcata agtgcggcga cgatagtcat gccccgcgcc caccggaagg agctgactgg
     4981 gttgaaggct ctcaagggca tcggtcgaga tcccggtgcc taatgagtga gctaacttac
     5041 attaattgcg ttgcgctcac tgcccgcttt ccagtcggga aacctgtcgt gccagctgca
     5101 ttaatgaatc ggccaacgcg cggggagagg cggtttgcgt attgggcgcc agggtggttt
     5161 ttcttttcac cagtgagacg ggcaacagct gattgccctt caccgcctgg ccctgagaga
     5221 gttgcagcaa gcggtccacg ctggtttgcc ccagcaggcg aaaatcctgt ttgatggtgg
     5281 ttaacggcgg gatataacat gagctgtctt cggtatcgtc gtatcccact accgagatat
     5341 ccgcaccaac gcgcagcccg gactcggtaa tggcgcgcat tgcgcccagc gccatctgat
     5401 cgttggcaac cagcatcgca gtgggaacga tgccctcatt cagcatttgc atggtttgtt
     5461 gaaaaccgga catggcactc cagtcgcctt cccgttccgc tatcggctga atttgattgc
     5521 gagtgagata tttatgccag ccagccagac gcagacgcgc cgagacagaa cttaatgggc
     5581 ccgctaacag cgcgatttgc tggtgaccca atgcgaccag atgctccacg cccagtcgcg
     5641 taccgtcttc atgggagaaa ataatactgt tgatgggtgt ctggtcagag acatcaagaa
     5701 ataacgccgg aacattagtg caggcagctt ccacagcaat ggcatcctgg tcatccagcg
     5761 gatagttaat gatcagccca ctgacgcgtt gcgcgagaag attgtgcacc gccgctttac
     5821 aggcttcgac gccgcttcgt tctaccatcg acaccaccac gctggcaccc agttgatcgg
     5881 cgcgagattt aatcgccgcg acaatttgcg acggcgcgtg cagggccaga ctggaggtgg
     5941 caacgccaat cagcaacgac tgtttgcccg ccagttgttg tgccacgcgg ttgggaatgt
     6001 aattcagctc cgccatcgcc gcttccactt tttcccgcgt tttcgcagaa acgtggctgg
     6061 cctggttcac cacgcgggaa acggtctgat aagagacacc ggcatactct gcgacatcgt
     6121 ataacgttac tggtttcaca ttcaccaccc tgaattgact ctcttccggg cgctatcatg
     6181 ccataccgcg aaaggttttg cgccattcga tggtgtccgg gatctcgacg ctctccctta
     6241 tgcgactcct gcattaggaa gcagcccagt agtaggttga ggccgttgag caccgccgcc
     6301 gcaaggaatg gtgcatgcaa ggagatggcg cccaacagtc ccccggccac ggggcctgcc
     6361 accataccca cgccgaaaca agcgctcatg agcccgaagt ggcgagcccg atcttcccca
     6421 t
//
