# Supplementary material for: Design and implementation of aerobic and ambient CO2-reduction as an entry-point for enhanced carbon fixation
Source: Nat Commun. 2025 Apr 1;16:3134. doi: 10.1038/s41467-025-57549-4 (PMC11961710; doi:10.1038/s41467-025-57549-4)
Supplement: Supplementary file 6 — Supplementary Data 3 [file 41467_2025_57549_MOESM6_ESM.zip › CORE cycle - GenBank Files/pET22b-Kce314.gb]

LOCUS       pET22b-Kce314           6352 bp ds-DNA     circular SYN 26-MAR-2024
DEFINITION  pET-22b(+)_LIC_K.
ACCESSION   urn.local...1b-hiu20fg
KEYWORDS    .
SOURCE      synthetic DNA construct
  ORGANISM  synthetic DNA construct.
REFERENCE   1  (bases 1 to 6358)
  AUTHORS   Ari Satanowski
  TITLE     Direct Submission
  JOURNAL   Exported Tuesday, Dec 8, 2020 from SnapGene 5.2.3 to Vector NTI(R)
            format https://www.snapgene.com
COMMENT     ##Publication-START##
            Source publication  :: http://dx.doi.org/10.1038/nchembio.1387
            Contact information :: toerb@mpi-marburg.mpg.de
            ##Publication-END##
FEATURES             Location/Qualifiers
     promoter        105..123
                     /note="promoter for bacteriophage T7 RNA polymerase"
                     /label="T7 promoter"
     protein_bind    124..148
                     /bound_moiety="lac repressor encoded by lacI"
                     /note="The lac repressor binds to the lac operator to 
                     inhibit transcription in E. coli. This inhibition can be
                     relieved by adding lactose or
                     isopropyl-beta-D-thiogalactopyranoside (IPTG)."
                     /label="lac operator"
     misc_feature    166..192
                     /label="LIC-Site_F"
     CDS             193..1143
                     /codon_start=1
                     /locus_tag="BPHYT_RS04760"
                     /old_locus_tag="Bphyt_0977"
                     /inference="COORDINATES: similar to AA
                     sequence:RefSeq:WP_017775160.1"
                     /note="Derived by automated computational analysis using
                     gene prediction method: Protein Homology."
                     /transl_table=11
                     /product="3-keto-5-aminohexanoate cleavage protein"
                     /protein_id="WP_012432028.1"
                     /db_xref="GI:501400462"
                     /Original_Translation="MLNRKVIISCAVTGATHTPSMSEYLPVTPAQIAAQ
                     SIEAAEAGAAILHLHARNPADGKPTPSPEVFRQFVPAIVEATDAVINVTTGGSTRMTL
                     ADRLAYPRLAKPEMCSLNMGSMNFSIHPIAARMQSWRYDWEKDYIEGMEDTIFRNTFK
                     DIKSILLELGEAGTRFEFECYDVGHLYNLAHFVDQGLIKPPFFIQSVFGILGGLGADP
                     ENMTVMRSTADRLFGRENYQFSILGAGRHQMAFVTMGAIMGGNVRVGLEDSVYLSKGV
                     KAESNAQQVRKIRRILEELSFEIATPAEARQMLGLKGADKVSF"
                     /modified_by="marchald"
     CDS             193..213
                     /codon_start=1
                     /product="6xHis affinity tag"
                     /label="6xHis"
     gene            <214..1143
                     /locus_tag="BPHYT_RS04760"
                     /old_locus_tag="Bphyt_0977"
     source          <214..>1143
                     /organism="Paraburkholderia phytofirmans PsJN"
                     /mol_type="genomic DNA"
                     /strain="PsJN"
                     /type_material="type strain of Burkholderia phytofirmans"
                     /db_xref="taxon:398527"
                     /chromosome=1
     Mutation        1142
                     /created_by="marchald"
                     /label="g→a"
     misc_feature    1144..1162
                     /label="LIC-Site_R"
     CDS             1184..1201
                     /codon_start=1
                     /product="6xHis affinity tag"
                     /label="6xHis (irrelevant)"
     terminator      1268..1315
                     /note="transcription terminator for bacteriophage T7 RNA 
                     polymerase"
                     /label="T7 terminator"
     rep_origin      1352..1807
                     /direction="RIGHT"
                     /note="f1 bacteriophage origin of replication; arrow 
                     indicates direction of (+) strand synthesis"
                     /label="f1 ori"
     promoter        1834..1938
                     /gene="bla"
                     /label="AmpR promoter"
     CDS             1939..2799
                     /codon_start=1
                     /gene="bla"
                     /product="beta-lactamase"
                     /note="confers resistance to ampicillin, carbenicillin,
                     and related antibiotics"
                     /label="AmpR"
     rep_origin      2970..3558
                     /direction="RIGHT"
                     /note="high-copy-number ColE1/pMB1/pBR322/pUC origin of 
                     replication"
                     /label="ori"
     misc_feature    3744..3886
                     /note="basis of mobility region from pBR322"
                     /label="bom"
     CDS             complement(3988..4179)
                     /codon_start=1
                     /gene="rop"
                     /product="Rop protein, which maintains plasmids at low
                     copy number"
                     /translation="MTKQEKTALNMARFIRSQTLTLLEKLNELDADEQADICESLHDH
                     ADELYRSCLARFGDDGENL"
                     /label="rop"
     CDS             complement(4988..6070)
                     /codon_start=1
                     /gene="lacI"
                     /product="lac repressor"
                     /note="The lac repressor binds to the lac operator to 
                     inhibit transcription in E. coli. This inhibition can be
                     relieved by adding lactose or
                     isopropyl-beta-D-thiogalactopyranoside (IPTG)."
                     /translation="MKPVTLYDVAEYAGVSYQTVSRVVNQASHVSAKTREKVEAAMAE
                     LNYIPNRVAQQLAGKQSLLIGVATSSLALHAPSQIVAAIKSRADQLGASVVVSMVERS
                     GVEACKAAVHNLLAQRVSGLIINYPLDDQDAIAVEAACTNVPALFLDVSDQTPINSII
                     FSHEDGTRLGVEHLVALGHQQIALLAGPLSSVSARLRLAGWHKYLTRNQIQPIAEREG
                     DWSAMSGFQQTMQMLNEGIVPTAMLVANDQMALGAMRAITESGLRVGADISVVGYDDT
                     EDSSCYIPPLTTIKQDFRLLGQTSVDRLLQLSQGQAVKGNQLLPVSLVKRKTTLAPNT
                     QTASPRALADSLMQLARQVSRLESGQ"
                     /label="lacI"
     promoter        complement(6071..6148)
                     /gene="lacI"
ORIGIN      
        1 cggtgatgtc ggcgatatag gcgccagcaa ccgcacctgt ggcgccggtg atgccggcca
       61 cgatgcgtcc ggcgtagagg atcgagatct cgatcccgcg aaattaatac gactcactat
      121 aggggaattg tgagcggata acaattcccc tctagaaata attttgttta attcaaagaa
      181 ggagatagga tcatgcatca tcaccatcac catctcaacc gcaaagtcat tatttcctgc
      241 gcagtgaccg gcgcgacgca tacgccgtcg atgtccgaat atctccctgt gacgcccgcg
      301 cagatcgccg cccagtcgat cgaagcggcc gaagccggtg ccgcgatcct gcatctgcac
      361 gcacgtaatc ccgccgacgg caaacccacg ccttcgcccg aagtgttccg gcaattcgtg
      421 cccgcgatcg tcgaggccac cgacgcggtc atcaacgtca cgactggcgg cagtacgcgc
      481 atgacgcttg ccgaccggct cgcctacccg cgcctcgcga agccggaaat gtgctcgctg
      541 aacatgggct cgatgaactt ctcgattcac ccgatcgccg cgcgcatgca gtcgtggcgc
      601 tatgactggg agaaggacta catcgagggg atggaagaca cgatcttccg caataccttc
      661 aaggacatca aaagcatcct gctcgaactg ggcgaggccg gcacacgctt cgagttcgaa
      721 tgctacgacg tcgggcatct gtacaacctt gcgcatttcg tcgaccaggg tttgatcaag
      781 ccgccgttct tcattcaatc ggtattcggc attctcggcg gactcggcgc ggaccccgag
      841 aacatgacgg tgatgcgttc gaccgccgac cggctgttcg gccgcgaaaa ctaccagttc
      901 tcgattcttg gcgcgggccg tcatcagatg gcgttcgtga cgatgggcgc gatcatgggc
      961 ggcaacgtgc gcgtgggcct cgaagacagc gtgtatctgt ctaagggcgt gaaagccgaa
     1021 agcaacgctc agcaggtgcg caagattcgc cgcattctcg aagagctgtc gttcgagatc
     1081 gcgacaccgg ccgaagcgcg acagatgctc ggccttaaag gtgcggacaa ggtcagcttc
     1141 taagatcact atccattaca cgaagcttgc ggccgcactc gagcaccacc accaccacca
     1201 ctgagatccg gctgctaaca aagcccgaaa ggaagctgag ttggctgctg ccaccgctga
     1261 gcaataacta gcataacccc ttggggcctc taaacgggtc ttgaggggtt ttttgctgaa
     1321 aggaggaact atatccggat tggcgaatgg gnnnnnnnnn nnnnnnnnnn nnnnnnnnnn
     1381 nnnnnnnnnn nnnnnnnnnn nnnnnnnnnn nnnnnnnnnn nnnnnnnnnn nnnnnnnnnn
     1441 nnnnnnnnnn nnnnnnnnnn nnnnnnnnnn nnnnncnnnn nnnnnnnnnn nnnnnnnnnn
     1501 nnnnnnnnnn nnnnnnnnnn nnnnnnnnnn nnnnnnnnnn nnnnnnnnnn nnnnnnnnnn
     1561 nnnnnnnann nnnnnnnnnn nnnnnnnnnn nnnnnnnnnn nnnnnnnnnn nnnnnnncct
     1621 ttgacgttgg agtccacgtt ctttaatagt ggactcttgt tccaaactgg aacaacactc
     1681 aaccctatct cggtctattc ttttgattta taagggattt tgccgatttc ggcctattgg
     1741 ttaaaaaatg agctgattta acaaaaattt aacgcgaatt ttaacaaaat attaacgttt
     1801 acaatttcag gtggcacttt tcggggaaat gtgcgcggaa cccctatttg tttatttttc
     1861 taaatacatt caaatatgta tccgctcatg agacaataac cctgataaat gcttcaataa
     1921 tattgaaaaa ggaagagtat gagtattcaa catttccgtg tcgcccttat tccctttttt
     1981 gcggcatttt gccttcctgt ttttgctcac ccagaaacgc tggtgaaagt aaaagatgct
     2041 gaagatcagt tgggtgcacg agtgggttac atcgaactgg atctcaacag cggtaagatc
     2101 cttgagagtt ttcgccccga agaacgtttt ccaatgatga gcacttttaa agttctgcta
     2161 tgtggcgcgg tattatcccg tattgacgcc gggcaagagc aactcggtcg ccgcatacac
     2221 tattctcaga atgacttggt tgagtactca ccagtcacag aaaagcatct tacggatggc
     2281 atgacagtaa gagaattatg cagtgctgcc ataaccatga gtgataacac tgcggccaac
     2341 ttacttctga caacgatcgg aggaccgaag gagctaaccg cttttttgca caacatgggg
     2401 gatcatgtaa ctcgccttga tcgttgggaa ccggagctga atgaagccat accaaacgac
     2461 gagcgtgaca ccacgatgcc tgcagcaatg gcaacaacgt tgcgcaaact attaactggc
     2521 gaactactta ctctagcttc ccggcaacaa ttaatagact ggatggaggc ggataaagtt
     2581 gcaggaccac ttctgcgctc ggcccttccg gctggctggt ttattgctga taaatctgga
     2641 gccggtgagc gtgggtctcg cggtatcatt gcagcactgg ggccagatgg taagccctcc
     2701 cgtatcgtag ttatctacac gacggggagt caggcaacta tggatgaacg aaatagacag
     2761 atcgctgaga taggtgcctc actgattaag cattggtaac tgtcagacca agtttactca
     2821 tatatacttt agattgattt aaaacttcat ttttaattta aaaggatcta ggtgaagatc
     2881 ctttttgata atctcatgac caaaatccct taacgtgagt tttcgttcca ctgagcgtca
     2941 gaccccgtag aaaagatcaa aggatcttct tgagatcctt tttttctgcg cgtaatctgc
     3001 tgcttgcaaa caaaaaaacc accgctacca gcggtggttt gtttgccgga tcaagagcta
     3061 ccaactcttt ttccgaaggt aactggcttc agcagagcgc agataccaaa tactgtcctt
     3121 ctagtgtagc cgtagttagg ccaccacttc aagaactctg tagcaccgcc tacatacctc
     3181 gctctgctaa tcctgttacc agtggctgct gccagtggcg ataagtcgtg tcttaccggg
     3241 ttggactcaa gacgatagtt accggataag gcgcagcggt cgggctgaac ggggggttcg
     3301 tgcacacagc ccagcttgga gcgaacgacc tacaccgaac tgagatacct acagcgtgag
     3361 ctatgagaaa gcgccacgct tcccgaaggg agaaaggcgg acaggtatcc ggtaagcggc
     3421 agggtcggaa caggagagcg cacgagggag cttccagggg gaaacgcctg gtatctttat
     3481 agtcctgtcg ggtttcgcca cctctgactt gagcgtcgat ttttgtgatg ctcgtcaggg
     3541 gggcggagcc tatggaaaaa cgccagcaac gcggcctttt tacggttcct ggccttttgc
     3601 tggccttttg ctcacatgtt ctttcctgcg ttatcccctg attctgtgga taaccgtatt
     3661 accgcctttg agtgagctga taccgctcgc cgcagccgaa cgaccgagcg cagcgagtca
     3721 gtgagcgagg aagcggaaga gcgcctgatg cggtattttc tccttacgca tctgtgcggt
     3781 atttcacacc gcatatatgg tgcactctca gtacaatctg ctctgatgcc gcatagttaa
     3841 gccagtatac actccgctat cgctacgtga ctgggtcatg gctgcgcccc gacacccgcc
     3901 aacacccgct gacgcgccct gacgggcttg tctgctcccg gcatccgctt acagacaagc
     3961 tgtgaccgtc tccgggagct gcatgtgtca gaggttttca ccgtcatcac cgaaacgcgc
     4021 gaggcagctg cggtaaagct catcagcgtg gtcgtgaagc gattcacaga tgtctgcctg
     4081 ttcatccgcg tccagctcgt tgagtttctc cagaagcgtt aatgtctggc ttctgataaa
     4141 gcgggccatg ttaagggcgg ttttttcctg tttggtcact gatgcctccg tgtaaggggg
     4201 atttctgttc atgggggtaa tgataccgat gaaacgagag aggatgctca cgatacgggt
     4261 tactgatgat gaacatgccc ggttactgga acgttgtgag ggtaaacaac tggcggtatg
     4321 gatgcggcgg gaccagagaa aaatcactca gggtcaatgc cagcgcttcg ttaatacaga
     4381 tgtaggtgtt ccacagggta gccagcagca tcctgcgatg cagatccgga acataatggt
     4441 gcagggcgct gacttccgcg tttccagact ttacgaaaca cggaaaccga agaccattca
     4501 tgttgttgct caggtcgcag acgttttgca gcagcagtcg cttcacgttc gctcgcgtat
     4561 cggtgattca ttctgctaac cagtaaggca accccgccag cctagccggg tcctcaacga
     4621 caggagcacg atcatgcgca cccgtggggc cgccatgccg gcgataatgg cctgcttctc
     4681 gccgaaacgt ttggtggcgg gaccagtgac gaaggcttga gcgagggcgt gcaagattcc
     4741 gaataccgca agcgacaggc cgatcatcgt cgcgctccag cgaaagcggt cctcgccgaa
     4801 aatgacccag agcgctgccg gcacctgtcc tacgagttgc atgataaaga agacagtcat
     4861 aagtgcggcg acgatagtca tgccccgcgc ccaccggaag gagctgactg ggttgaaggc
     4921 tctcaagggc atcggtcgag atcccggtgc ctaatgagtg agctaactta cattaattgc
     4981 gttgcgctca ctgcccgctt tccagtcggg aaacctgtcg tgccagctgc attaatgaat
     5041 cggccaacgc gcggggagag gcggtttgcg tattgggcgc cagggtggtt tttcttttca
     5101 ccagtgagac gggcaacagc tgattgccct tcaccgcctg gccctgagag agttgcagca
     5161 agcggtccac gctggtttgc cccagcaggc gaaaatcctg tttgatggtg gttaacggcg
     5221 ggatataaca tgagctgtct tcggtatcgt cgtatcccac taccgagata tccgcaccaa
     5281 cgcgcagccc ggactcggta atggcgcgca ttgcgcccag cgccatctga tcgttggcaa
     5341 ccagcatcgc agtgggaacg atgccctcat tcagcatttg catggtttgt tgaaaaccgg
     5401 acatggcact ccagtcgcct tcccgttccg ctatcggctg aatttgattg cgagtgagat
     5461 atttatgcca gccagccaga cgcagacgcg ccgagacaga acttaatggg cccgctaaca
     5521 gcgcgatttg ctggtgaccc aatgcgacca gatgctccac gcccagtcgc gtaccgtctt
     5581 catgggagaa aataatactg ttgatgggtg tctggtcaga gacatcaaga aataacgccg
     5641 gaacattagt gcaggcagct tccacagcaa tggcatcctg gtcatccagc ggatagttaa
     5701 tgatcagccc actgacgcgt tgcgcgagaa gattgtgcac cgccgcttta caggcttcga
     5761 cgccgcttcg ttctaccatc gacaccacca cgctggcacc cagttgatcg gcgcgagatt
     5821 taatcgccgc gacaatttgc gacggcgcgt gcagggccag actggaggtg gcaacgccaa
     5881 tcagcaacga ctgtttgccc gccagttgtt gtgccacgcg gttgggaatg taattcagct
     5941 ccgccatcgc cgcttccact ttttcccgcg ttttcgcaga aacgtggctg gcctggttca
     6001 ccacgcggga aacggtctga taagagacac cggcatactc tgcgacatcg tataacgtta
     6061 ctggtttcac attcaccacc ctgaattgac tctcttccgg gcgctatcat gccataccgc
     6121 gaaaggtttt gcgccattcg atggtgtccg ggatctcgac gctctccctt atgcgactcc
     6181 tgcattagga agcagcccag tagtaggttg aggccgttga gcaccgccgc cgcaaggaat
     6241 ggtgcatgca aggagatggc gcccaacagt cccccggcca cggggcctgc caccataccc
     6301 acgccgaaac aagcgctcat gagcccgaag tggcgagccc gatcttcccc at
//
