# Supplementary material for: Design and implementation of aerobic and ambient CO2-reduction as an entry-point for enhanced carbon fixation
Source: Nat Commun. 2025 Apr 1;16:3134. doi: 10.1038/s41467-025-57549-4 (PMC11961710; doi:10.1038/s41467-025-57549-4)
Supplement: Supplementary file 6 — Supplementary Data 3 [file 41467_2025_57549_MOESM6_ESM.zip › CORE cycle - GenBank Files/pET22b-Kce393.gb]

LOCUS       pET22b-Kce393           6364 bp ds-DNA     circular SYN 26-MAR-2024
DEFINITION  pET-22b(+)_LIC_K.
ACCESSION   urn.local...1c-hiu20fg
KEYWORDS    .
SOURCE      synthetic DNA construct
  ORGANISM  synthetic DNA construct.
REFERENCE   1  (bases 1 to 6364)
  AUTHORS   Ari Satanowski
  TITLE     Direct Submission
  JOURNAL   Exported Tuesday, Dec 8, 2020 from SnapGene 5.2.3 to Vector NTI(R)
            format https://www.snapgene.com
COMMENT     ##Publication-START##
            Source publication  :: http://dx.doi.org/10.1038/nchembio.1387
            Contact information :: toerb@mpi-marburg.mpg.de
            ##Publication-END##
FEATURES             Location/Qualifiers
     promoter        105..123
                     /note="promoter for bacteriophage T7 RNA polymerase"
                     /label="T7 promoter"
     protein_bind    124..148
                     /bound_moiety="lac repressor encoded by lacI"
                     /note="The lac repressor binds to the lac operator to 
                     inhibit transcription in E. coli. This inhibition can be
                     relieved by adding lactose or
                     isopropyl-beta-D-thiogalactopyranoside (IPTG)."
                     /label="lac operator"
     misc_feature    166..192
                     /label="LIC-Site_F"
     CDS             193..213
                     /codon_start=1
                     /product="6xHis affinity tag"
                     /label="6xHis"
     CDS             214..1155
                     /codon_start=1
                     /label="KCE393 (ENA|ABG33598)"
     misc_feature    862..867
                     /label="Mph1103 site"
     misc_feature    1156..1174
                     /label="LIC-Site_R"
     CDS             1196..1213
                     /codon_start=1
                     /product="6xHis affinity tag"
                     /label="6xHis (irrelevant)"
     terminator      1280..1327
                     /note="transcription terminator for bacteriophage T7 RNA 
                     polymerase"
                     /label="T7 terminator"
     rep_origin      1364..1819
                     /direction="RIGHT"
                     /note="f1 bacteriophage origin of replication; arrow 
                     indicates direction of (+) strand synthesis"
                     /label="f1 ori"
     promoter        1846..1950
                     /gene="bla"
                     /label="AmpR promoter"
     CDS             1951..2811
                     /codon_start=1
                     /gene="bla"
                     /product="beta-lactamase"
                     /note="confers resistance to ampicillin, carbenicillin,
                     and related antibiotics"
                     /label="AmpR"
     rep_origin      2982..3570
                     /direction="RIGHT"
                     /note="high-copy-number ColE1/pMB1/pBR322/pUC origin of 
                     replication"
                     /label="ori"
     misc_feature    3756..3898
                     /note="basis of mobility region from pBR322"
                     /label="bom"
     CDS             complement(4000..4191)
                     /codon_start=1
                     /gene="rop"
                     /product="Rop protein, which maintains plasmids at low
                     copy number"
                     /translation="MTKQEKTALNMARFIRSQTLTLLEKLNELDADEQADICESLHDH
                     ADELYRSCLARFGDDGENL"
                     /label="rop"
     CDS             complement(5000..6082)
                     /codon_start=1
                     /gene="lacI"
                     /product="lac repressor"
                     /note="The lac repressor binds to the lac operator to 
                     inhibit transcription in E. coli. This inhibition can be
                     relieved by adding lactose or
                     isopropyl-beta-D-thiogalactopyranoside (IPTG)."
                     /translation="MKPVTLYDVAEYAGVSYQTVSRVVNQASHVSAKTREKVEAAMAE
                     LNYIPNRVAQQLAGKQSLLIGVATSSLALHAPSQIVAAIKSRADQLGASVVVSMVERS
                     GVEACKAAVHNLLAQRVSGLIINYPLDDQDAIAVEAACTNVPALFLDVSDQTPINSII
                     FSHEDGTRLGVEHLVALGHQQIALLAGPLSSVSARLRLAGWHKYLTRNQIQPIAEREG
                     DWSAMSGFQQTMQMLNEGIVPTAMLVANDQMALGAMRAITESGLRVGADISVVGYDDT
                     EDSSCYIPPLTTIKQDFRLLGQTSVDRLLQLSQGQAVKGNQLLPVSLVKRKTTLAPNT
                     QTASPRALADSLMQLARQVSRLESGQ"
                     /label="lacI"
     promoter        complement(6083..6160)
                     /gene="lacI"
ORIGIN      
        1 cggtgatgtc ggcgatatag gcgccagcaa ccgcacctgt ggcgccggtg atgccggcca
       61 cgatgcgtcc ggcgtagagg atcgagatct cgatcccgcg aaattaatac gactcactat
      121 aggggaattg tgagcggata acaattcccc tctagaaata attttgttta attcaaagaa
      181 ggagatagga tcatgcatca tcaccatcac catcccaaac caactgacca aggcggcaaa
      241 gtcatcatca cctgtgccgt cacaggtgca attcatacac catccatgac accatatctg
      301 cccattacac cggaccagat cgcctctgaa gccatcgccg ctgccgaagc gggcgctgca
      361 atcctgcatc tgcatgcgcg caatcccgaa acgggacagc cagatcaaag cgtcgaagga
      421 tttgccgaat ttcttccccg gatcaagcag gcaagcgatg ccgttgtcaa catcacaacc
      481 ggcggcagcc cgtatatgag cgtcgcagag cgcgccgccc ccgcggcgca ctaccagccc
      541 gaggttgcgt cgttgaacat gggatcaatg aactttgggc tctaccccat gctcaagcga
      601 ttcaagacat ttaaattcga ttgggaaaaa gcccatctgg aaggttccaa agatttggtt
      661 tttcgcaatt cgtttcagga tatcgaatac gttttggaga cctgttacgg caatgggaca
      721 cggtttgaat tcgaatgcta cgacacctca catttgtaca accttgcgca ttttgcggat
      781 cggggcctcg tcaaggcacc tttctttgtt cagaccgtgt ttggtctctt gggggggatt
      841 ggtacgcatc ccgaagacgt gatgcatatg aagcgcactg ctgaccggct ttttggcgat
      901 gacttcaggt ggtccgtctt gggtgccggc gccagccagt tgcgtgtcgc ggcgcaatcg
      961 gctgcgcttg gggggaacat acgtgtcggg ctcgaggaca gcatctgggc cggaaagggt
     1021 gaactggcaa cgtcaaacgc cgttcaagtc accaaggtgc gtcagattgt tgaagggctt
     1081 gggttgacgg ttgcaacgcc cgcagaagcg cgggagatat tgtccctcaa gggcggtgac
     1141 ctcgtgaatt tctaagatca ctatccatta cacgaagctt gcggccgcac tcgagcacca
     1201 ccaccaccac cactgagatc cggctgctaa caaagcccga aaggaagctg agttggctgc
     1261 tgccaccgct gagcaataac tagcataacc ccttggggcc tctaaacggg tcttgagggg
     1321 ttttttgctg aaaggaggaa ctatatccgg attggcgaat gggnnnnnnn nnnnnnnnnn
     1381 nnnnnnnnnn nnnnnnnnnn nnnnnnnnnn nnnnnnnnnn nnnnnnnnnn nnnnnnnnnn
     1441 nnnnnnnnnn nnnnnnnnnn nnnnnnnnnn nnnnnnnnnn nnnnnnncnn nnnnnnnnnn
     1501 nnnnnnnnnn nnnnnnnnnn nnnnnnnnnn nnnnnnnnnn nnnnnnnnnn nnnnnnnnnn
     1561 nnnnnnnnnn nnnnnnnnna nnnnnnnnnn nnnnnnnnnn nnnnnnnnnn nnnnnnnnnn
     1621 nnnnnnnnnc ctttgacgtt ggagtccacg ttctttaata gtggactctt gttccaaact
     1681 ggaacaacac tcaaccctat ctcggtctat tcttttgatt tataagggat tttgccgatt
     1741 tcggcctatt ggttaaaaaa tgagctgatt taacaaaaat ttaacgcgaa ttttaacaaa
     1801 atattaacgt ttacaatttc aggtggcact tttcggggaa atgtgcgcgg aacccctatt
     1861 tgtttatttt tctaaataca ttcaaatatg tatccgctca tgagacaata accctgataa
     1921 atgcttcaat aatattgaaa aaggaagagt atgagtattc aacatttccg tgtcgccctt
     1981 attccctttt ttgcggcatt ttgccttcct gtttttgctc acccagaaac gctggtgaaa
     2041 gtaaaagatg ctgaagatca gttgggtgca cgagtgggtt acatcgaact ggatctcaac
     2101 agcggtaaga tccttgagag ttttcgcccc gaagaacgtt ttccaatgat gagcactttt
     2161 aaagttctgc tatgtggcgc ggtattatcc cgtattgacg ccgggcaaga gcaactcggt
     2221 cgccgcatac actattctca gaatgacttg gttgagtact caccagtcac agaaaagcat
     2281 cttacggatg gcatgacagt aagagaatta tgcagtgctg ccataaccat gagtgataac
     2341 actgcggcca acttacttct gacaacgatc ggaggaccga aggagctaac cgcttttttg
     2401 cacaacatgg gggatcatgt aactcgcctt gatcgttggg aaccggagct gaatgaagcc
     2461 ataccaaacg acgagcgtga caccacgatg cctgcagcaa tggcaacaac gttgcgcaaa
     2521 ctattaactg gcgaactact tactctagct tcccggcaac aattaataga ctggatggag
     2581 gcggataaag ttgcaggacc acttctgcgc tcggcccttc cggctggctg gtttattgct
     2641 gataaatctg gagccggtga gcgtgggtct cgcggtatca ttgcagcact ggggccagat
     2701 ggtaagccct cccgtatcgt agttatctac acgacgggga gtcaggcaac tatggatgaa
     2761 cgaaatagac agatcgctga gataggtgcc tcactgatta agcattggta actgtcagac
     2821 caagtttact catatatact ttagattgat ttaaaacttc atttttaatt taaaaggatc
     2881 taggtgaaga tcctttttga taatctcatg accaaaatcc cttaacgtga gttttcgttc
     2941 cactgagcgt cagaccccgt agaaaagatc aaaggatctt cttgagatcc tttttttctg
     3001 cgcgtaatct gctgcttgca aacaaaaaaa ccaccgctac cagcggtggt ttgtttgccg
     3061 gatcaagagc taccaactct ttttccgaag gtaactggct tcagcagagc gcagatacca
     3121 aatactgtcc ttctagtgta gccgtagtta ggccaccact tcaagaactc tgtagcaccg
     3181 cctacatacc tcgctctgct aatcctgtta ccagtggctg ctgccagtgg cgataagtcg
     3241 tgtcttaccg ggttggactc aagacgatag ttaccggata aggcgcagcg gtcgggctga
     3301 acggggggtt cgtgcacaca gcccagcttg gagcgaacga cctacaccga actgagatac
     3361 ctacagcgtg agctatgaga aagcgccacg cttcccgaag ggagaaaggc ggacaggtat
     3421 ccggtaagcg gcagggtcgg aacaggagag cgcacgaggg agcttccagg gggaaacgcc
     3481 tggtatcttt atagtcctgt cgggtttcgc cacctctgac ttgagcgtcg atttttgtga
     3541 tgctcgtcag gggggcggag cctatggaaa aacgccagca acgcggcctt tttacggttc
     3601 ctggcctttt gctggccttt tgctcacatg ttctttcctg cgttatcccc tgattctgtg
     3661 gataaccgta ttaccgcctt tgagtgagct gataccgctc gccgcagccg aacgaccgag
     3721 cgcagcgagt cagtgagcga ggaagcggaa gagcgcctga tgcggtattt tctccttacg
     3781 catctgtgcg gtatttcaca ccgcatatat ggtgcactct cagtacaatc tgctctgatg
     3841 ccgcatagtt aagccagtat acactccgct atcgctacgt gactgggtca tggctgcgcc
     3901 ccgacacccg ccaacacccg ctgacgcgcc ctgacgggct tgtctgctcc cggcatccgc
     3961 ttacagacaa gctgtgaccg tctccgggag ctgcatgtgt cagaggtttt caccgtcatc
     4021 accgaaacgc gcgaggcagc tgcggtaaag ctcatcagcg tggtcgtgaa gcgattcaca
     4081 gatgtctgcc tgttcatccg cgtccagctc gttgagtttc tccagaagcg ttaatgtctg
     4141 gcttctgata aagcgggcca tgttaagggc ggttttttcc tgtttggtca ctgatgcctc
     4201 cgtgtaaggg ggatttctgt tcatgggggt aatgataccg atgaaacgag agaggatgct
     4261 cacgatacgg gttactgatg atgaacatgc ccggttactg gaacgttgtg agggtaaaca
     4321 actggcggta tggatgcggc gggaccagag aaaaatcact cagggtcaat gccagcgctt
     4381 cgttaataca gatgtaggtg ttccacaggg tagccagcag catcctgcga tgcagatccg
     4441 gaacataatg gtgcagggcg ctgacttccg cgtttccaga ctttacgaaa cacggaaacc
     4501 gaagaccatt catgttgttg ctcaggtcgc agacgttttg cagcagcagt cgcttcacgt
     4561 tcgctcgcgt atcggtgatt cattctgcta accagtaagg caaccccgcc agcctagccg
     4621 ggtcctcaac gacaggagca cgatcatgcg cacccgtggg gccgccatgc cggcgataat
     4681 ggcctgcttc tcgccgaaac gtttggtggc gggaccagtg acgaaggctt gagcgagggc
     4741 gtgcaagatt ccgaataccg caagcgacag gccgatcatc gtcgcgctcc agcgaaagcg
     4801 gtcctcgccg aaaatgaccc agagcgctgc cggcacctgt cctacgagtt gcatgataaa
     4861 gaagacagtc ataagtgcgg cgacgatagt catgccccgc gcccaccgga aggagctgac
     4921 tgggttgaag gctctcaagg gcatcggtcg agatcccggt gcctaatgag tgagctaact
     4981 tacattaatt gcgttgcgct cactgcccgc tttccagtcg ggaaacctgt cgtgccagct
     5041 gcattaatga atcggccaac gcgcggggag aggcggtttg cgtattgggc gccagggtgg
     5101 tttttctttt caccagtgag acgggcaaca gctgattgcc cttcaccgcc tggccctgag
     5161 agagttgcag caagcggtcc acgctggttt gccccagcag gcgaaaatcc tgtttgatgg
     5221 tggttaacgg cgggatataa catgagctgt cttcggtatc gtcgtatccc actaccgaga
     5281 tatccgcacc aacgcgcagc ccggactcgg taatggcgcg cattgcgccc agcgccatct
     5341 gatcgttggc aaccagcatc gcagtgggaa cgatgccctc attcagcatt tgcatggttt
     5401 gttgaaaacc ggacatggca ctccagtcgc cttcccgttc cgctatcggc tgaatttgat
     5461 tgcgagtgag atatttatgc cagccagcca gacgcagacg cgccgagaca gaacttaatg
     5521 ggcccgctaa cagcgcgatt tgctggtgac ccaatgcgac cagatgctcc acgcccagtc
     5581 gcgtaccgtc ttcatgggag aaaataatac tgttgatggg tgtctggtca gagacatcaa
     5641 gaaataacgc cggaacatta gtgcaggcag cttccacagc aatggcatcc tggtcatcca
     5701 gcggatagtt aatgatcagc ccactgacgc gttgcgcgag aagattgtgc accgccgctt
     5761 tacaggcttc gacgccgctt cgttctacca tcgacaccac cacgctggca cccagttgat
     5821 cggcgcgaga tttaatcgcc gcgacaattt gcgacggcgc gtgcagggcc agactggagg
     5881 tggcaacgcc aatcagcaac gactgtttgc ccgccagttg ttgtgccacg cggttgggaa
     5941 tgtaattcag ctccgccatc gccgcttcca ctttttcccg cgttttcgca gaaacgtggc
     6001 tggcctggtt caccacgcgg gaaacggtct gataagagac accggcatac tctgcgacat
     6061 cgtataacgt tactggtttc acattcacca ccctgaattg actctcttcc gggcgctatc
     6121 atgccatacc gcgaaaggtt ttgcgccatt cgatggtgtc cgggatctcg acgctctccc
     6181 ttatgcgact cctgcattag gaagcagccc agtagtaggt tgaggccgtt gagcaccgcc
     6241 gccgcaagga atggtgcatg caaggagatg gcgcccaaca gtcccccggc cacggggcct
     6301 gccaccatac ccacgccgaa acaagcgctc atgagcccga agtggcgagc ccgatcttcc
     6361 ccat
//
