# Supplementary material for: Design and implementation of aerobic and ambient CO2-reduction as an entry-point for enhanced carbon fixation
Source: Nat Commun. 2025 Apr 1;16:3134. doi: 10.1038/s41467-025-57549-4 (PMC11961710; doi:10.1038/s41467-025-57549-4)
Supplement: Supplementary file 6 — Supplementary Data 3 [file 41467_2025_57549_MOESM6_ESM.zip › CORE cycle - GenBank Files/pET28b-phaB.gb]

LOCUS       pET28b-phaB             6034 bp    DNA     circular UNA 26-MAR-2024
DEFINITION  PhaB (Acetoacetate reductase) from Ralstonia eutropha / Cupriavidus
            necator.
ACCESSION   urn.local...1f-hiu20fg
VERSION     urn.local...1f-hiu20fg
KEYWORDS    .
SOURCE      
  ORGANISM  .
COMMENT     ##Publication-START##
            Source publication  :: https://doi.org/10.1038/ncomms5113
            Contact information :: toerb@mpi-marburg.mpg.de
            ##Publication-END##
FEATURES             Location/Qualifiers
     CDS             complement(560..1375)
                     /Name="aminoglycoside phosphotransferase"
                     /Description="/codon_start=1 /gene=""aph(3')-Ia""
                     /product=""aminoglycoside phosphotransferase"" /label=KanR
                     /note=""confers resistance to kanamycin""
                     /translation=""MSHIQRETSCSRPRLNSNMDADLYGYKWARDNVGQSGATIYRL
                     YGKPDAPELFLKHGKGSVANDVTDEMVRLNWLTEFMPLPTIKHFIRTPDDAWLLTTAI
                     PGKTAFQVLEEYPDSGENIVDALAVFLRRLHSIPVCNCPFNSDRVFRLAQAQSRMNNG
                     LVDASDFDDERNGWPVEQVWKEMHKLLPFSPDSVVTHGDFSLDNLIFDEGKLIGCIDV
                     GRVGIADRYQDLAILWNCLGEFSPSLQKRLFQKYGIDNPDMNKLQFHLMLDEFF"""
                     /Clone_Manager_'Draw_As'="Gene"
                     /label="aph(3')-Ia"
     CDS             complement(2515..2706)
                     /Name="Rop protein"
                     /Description="/codon_start=1 /gene=""rop"" /product=""Rop
                     protein"" /label=rop
                     /translation=""MTKQEKTALNMARFIRSQTLTLLEKLNELDADEQADICESLHD
                     HADELYRSCLARFGDDGENL"""
                     /Clone_Manager_'Draw_As'="Gene"
                     /label="rop"
     CDS             complement(3515..4597)
                     /Name="lac repressor"
                     /Description="/codon_start=1 /gene=""lacI"" /product=""lac
                     repressor"" /label=lacI /note=""The lac repressor binds to
                     the lac operator to  inhibit transcription in E. coli.
                     This inhibition can be  relieved by adding lactose or 
                     isopropyl-beta-D-thiogalactopyranoside (IPTG).""
                     /translation=""MKPVTLYDVAEYAGVSYQTVSRVVNQASHVSAKTREKVEAAMA
                     ELNYIPNRVAQQLAGKQSLLIGVATSSLALHAPSQIVAAIKSRADQLGASVVVSMVER
                     SGVEACKAAVHNLLAQRVSGLIINYPLDDQDAIAVEAACTNVPALFLDVSDQTPINSI
                     IFSHEDGTRLGVEHLVALGHQQIALLAGPLSSVSARLRLAGWHKYLTRNQIQPIAERE
                     GDWSAMSGFQQTMQMLNEGIVPTAMLVANDQMALGAMRAITESGLRVGADISVVGYDD
                     TEDSSCYIPPLTTIKQDFRLLGQTSVDRLLQLSQGQAVKGNQLLPVSLVKRKTTLAPN
                     TQTASPRALADSLMQLARQVSRLESGQ"""
                     /Clone_Manager_'Draw_As'="Gene"
                     /label="lacI"
     CDS             5071..5871
                     /Clone_Manager_'Draw_As'="Gene"
                     /label="phaB"
     misc_feature    complement(5872..5877)
                     /Name="multiple cloning site"
                     /Description="/label=MCS /note=""multiple cloning site"""
                     /Clone_Manager_'Draw_As'="Region"
                     /label="MCS"
     CDS             5878..5895
                     /Name="6xHis affinity tag"
                     /Description="/codon_start=1 /product=""6xHis affinity
                     tag"" /label=6xHis /translation=""HHHHHH"""
                     /Clone_Manager_'Draw_As'="Gene"
                     /label="6xHis"
ORIGIN      
        1 tggcgaatgg gnnnnnnnnn nnnnnnnnnn nnnnnnnnnn nnnnnnnnnn nnnnnnnnnn
       61 nnnnnnnnnn nnnnnnnnnn nnnnnnnnnn nnnnnnnnnn nnnnnnnnnn nnnnnnnnnn
      121 nnnnnnnnnn nnnnncnnnn nnnnnnnnnn nnnnnnnnnn nnnnnnnnnn nnnnnnnnnn
      181 nnnnnnnnnn nnnnnnnnnn nnnnnnnnnn nnnnnnnnnn nnnnnnnann nnnnnnnnnn
      241 nnnnnnnnnn nnnnnnnnnn nnnnnnnnnn nnnnnnncct ttgacgttgg agtccacgtt
      301 ctttaatagt ggactcttgt tccaaactgg aacaacactc aaccctatct cggtctattc
      361 ttttgattta taagggattt tgccgatttc ggcctattgg ttaaaaaatg agctgattta
      421 acaaaaattt aacgcgaatt ttaacaaaat attaacgttt acaatttcag gtggcacttt
      481 tcggggaaat gtgcgcggaa cccctatttg tttatttttc taaatacatt caaatatgta
      541 tccgctcatg aattaattct tagaaaaact catcgagcat caaatgaaac tgcaatttat
      601 tcatatcagg attatcaata ccatattttt gaaaaagccg tttctgtaat gaaggagaaa
      661 actcaccgag gcagttccat aggatggcaa gatcctggta tcggtctgcg attccgactc
      721 gtccaacatc aatacaacct attaatttcc cctcgtcaaa aataaggtta tcaagtgaga
      781 aatcaccatg agtgacgact gaatccggtg agaatggcaa aagtttatgc atttctttcc
      841 agacttgttc aacaggccag ccattacgct cgtcatcaaa atcactcgca tcaaccaaac
      901 cgttattcat tcgtgattgc gcctgagcga gacgaaatac gcgatcgctg ttaaaaggac
      961 aattacaaac aggaatcgaa tgcaaccggc gcaggaacac tgccagcgca tcaacaatat
     1021 tttcacctga atcaggatat tcttctaata cctggaatgc tgttttcccg gggatcgcag
     1081 tggtgagtaa ccatgcatca tcaggagtac ggataaaatg cttgatggtc ggaagaggca
     1141 taaattccgt cagccagttt agtctgacca tctcatctgt aacatcattg gcaacgctac
     1201 ctttgccatg tttcagaaac aactctggcg catcgggctt cccatacaat cgatagattg
     1261 tcgcacctga ttgcccgaca ttatcgcgag cccatttata cccatataaa tcagcatcca
     1321 tgttggaatt taatcgcggc ctagagcaag acgtttcccg ttgaatatgg ctcataacac
     1381 cccttgtatt actgtttatg taagcagaca gttttattgt tcatgaccaa aatcccttaa
     1441 cgtgagtttt cgttccactg agcgtcagac cccgtagaaa agatcaaagg atcttcttga
     1501 gatccttttt ttctgcgcgt aatctgctgc ttgcaaacaa aaaaaccacc gctaccagcg
     1561 gtggtttgtt tgccggatca agagctacca actctttttc cgaaggtaac tggcttcagc
     1621 agagcgcaga taccaaatac tgtccttcta gtgtagccgt agttaggcca ccacttcaag
     1681 aactctgtag caccgcctac atacctcgct ctgctaatcc tgttaccagt ggctgctgcc
     1741 agtggcgata agtcgtgtct taccgggttg gactcaagac gatagttacc ggataaggcg
     1801 cagcggtcgg gctgaacggg gggttcgtgc acacagccca gcttggagcg aacgacctac
     1861 accgaactga gatacctaca gcgtgagcta tgagaaagcg ccacgcttcc cgaagggaga
     1921 aaggcggaca ggtatccggt aagcggcagg gtcggaacag gagagcgcac gagggagctt
     1981 ccagggggaa acgcctggta tctttatagt cctgtcgggt ttcgccacct ctgacttgag
     2041 cgtcgatttt tgtgatgctc gtcagggggg cggagcctat ggaaaaacgc cagcaacgcg
     2101 gcctttttac ggttcctggc cttttgctgg ccttttgctc acatgttctt tcctgcgtta
     2161 tcccctgatt ctgtggataa ccgtattacc gcctttgagt gagctgatac cgctcgccgc
     2221 agccgaacga ccgagcgcag cgagtcagtg agcgaggaag cggaagagcg cctgatgcgg
     2281 tattttctcc ttacgcatct gtgcggtatt tcacaccgca tatatggtgc actctcagta
     2341 caatctgctc tgatgccgca tagttaagcc agtatacact ccgctatcgc tacgtgactg
     2401 ggtcatggct gcgccccgac acccgccaac acccgctgac gcgccctgac gggcttgtct
     2461 gctcccggca tccgcttaca gacaagctgt gaccgtctcc gggagctgca tgtgtcagag
     2521 gttttcaccg tcatcaccga aacgcgcgag gcagctgcgg taaagctcat cagcgtggtc
     2581 gtgaagcgat tcacagatgt ctgcctgttc atccgcgtcc agctcgttga gtttctccag
     2641 aagcgttaat gtctggcttc tgataaagcg ggccatgtta agggcggttt tttcctgttt
     2701 ggtcactgat gcctccgtgt aagggggatt tctgttcatg ggggtaatga taccgatgaa
     2761 acgagagagg atgctcacga tacgggttac tgatgatgaa catgcccggt tactggaacg
     2821 ttgtgagggt aaacaactgg cggtatggat gcggcgggac cagagaaaaa tcactcaggg
     2881 tcaatgccag cgcttcgtta atacagatgt aggtgttcca cagggtagcc agcagcatcc
     2941 tgcgatgcag atccggaaca taatggtgca gggcgctgac ttccgcgttt ccagacttta
     3001 cgaaacacgg aaaccgaaga ccattcatgt tgttgctcag gtcgcagacg ttttgcagca
     3061 gcagtcgctt cacgttcgct cgcgtatcgg tgattcattc tgctaaccag taaggcaacc
     3121 ccgccagcct agccgggtcc tcaacgacag gagcacgatc atgcgcaccc gtggggccgc
     3181 catgccggcg ataatggcct gcttctcgcc gaaacgtttg gtggcgggac cagtgacgaa
     3241 ggcttgagcg agggcgtgca agattccgaa taccgcaagc gacaggccga tcatcgtcgc
     3301 gctccagcga aagcggtcct cgccgaaaat gacccagagc gctgccggca cctgtcctac
     3361 gagttgcatg ataaagaaga cagtcataag tgcggcgacg atagtcatgc cccgcgccca
     3421 ccggaaggag ctgactgggt tgaaggctct caagggcatc ggtcgagatc ccggtgccta
     3481 atgagtgagc taacttacat taattgcgtt gcgctcactg cccgctttcc agtcgggaaa
     3541 cctgtcgtgc cagctgcatt aatgaatcgg ccaacgcgcg gggagaggcg gtttgcgtat
     3601 tgggcgccag ggtggttttt cttttcacca gtgagacggg caacagctga ttgcccttca
     3661 ccgcctggcc ctgagagagt tgcagcaagc ggtccacgct ggtttgcccc agcaggcgaa
     3721 aatcctgttt gatggtggtt aacggcggga tataacatga gctgtcttcg gtatcgtcgt
     3781 atcccactac cgagatatcc gcaccaacgc gcagcccgga ctcggtaatg gcgcgcattg
     3841 cgcccagcgc catctgatcg ttggcaacca gcatcgcagt gggaacgatg ccctcattca
     3901 gcatttgcat ggtttgttga aaaccggaca tggcactcca gtcgccttcc cgttccgcta
     3961 tcggctgaat ttgattgcga gtgagatatt tatgccagcc agccagacgc agacgcgccg
     4021 agacagaact taatgggccc gctaacagcg cgatttgctg gtgacccaat gcgaccagat
     4081 gctccacgcc cagtcgcgta ccgtcttcat gggagaaaat aatactgttg atgggtgtct
     4141 ggtcagagac atcaagaaat aacgccggaa cattagtgca ggcagcttcc acagcaatgg
     4201 catcctggtc atccagcgga tagttaatga tcagcccact gacgcgttgc gcgagaagat
     4261 tgtgcaccgc cgctttacag gcttcgacgc cgcttcgttc taccatcgac accaccacgc
     4321 tggcacccag ttgatcggcg cgagatttaa tcgccgcgac aatttgcgac ggcgcgtgca
     4381 gggccagact ggaggtggca acgccaatca gcaacgactg tttgcccgcc agttgttgtg
     4441 ccacgcggtt gggaatgtaa ttcagctccg ccatcgccgc ttccactttt tcccgcgttt
     4501 tcgcagaaac gtggctggcc tggttcacca cgcgggaaac ggtctgataa gagacaccgg
     4561 catactctgc gacatcgtat aacgttactg gtttcacatt caccaccctg aattgactct
     4621 cttccgggcg ctatcatgcc ataccgcgaa aggttttgcg ccattcgatg gtgtccggga
     4681 tctcgacgct ctcccttatg cgactcctgc attaggaagc agcccagtag taggttgagg
     4741 ccgttgagca ccgccgccgc aaggaatggt gcatgcaagg agatggcgcc caacagtccc
     4801 ccggccacgg ggcctgccac catacccacg ccgaaacaag cgctcatgag cccgaagtgg
     4861 cgagcccgat cttccccatc ggtgatgtcg gcgatatagg cgccagcaac cgcacctgtg
     4921 gcgccggtga tgccggccac gatgcgtccg gcgtagagga tcgagatctc gatcccgcga
     4981 aattaatacg actcactata ggggaattgt gagcggataa caattcccct ctagaaataa
     5041 ttttgtttaa ctttaagaag gagatatacc atgggcagca gccatcatca tcatcatcac
     5101 agcagcggcc tggtgccgcg cggcagccat atgactcagc gcattgcgta tgtgaccggc
     5161 ggcatgggtg gtatcggaac cgccatttgc cagcggctgg ccaaggatgg ctttcgtgtg
     5221 gtggccggtt gcggccccaa ctcgccgcgc cgcgaaaagt ggctggagca gcagaaggcc
     5281 ctgggcttcg atttcattgc ctcggaaggc aatgtggctg actgggactc gaccaagacc
     5341 gcattcgaca aggtcaagtc cgaggtcggc gaggttgatg tgctgatcaa caacgccggt
     5401 atcacccgcg acgtggtgtt ccgcaagatg acccgcgccg actgggatgc ggtgatcgac
     5461 accaacctga cctcgctgtt caacgtcacc aagcaggtga tcgacggcat ggccgaccgt
     5521 ggctggggcc gcatcgtcaa catctcgtcg gtgaacgggc agaagggcca gttcggccag
     5581 accaactact ccaccgccaa ggccggcctg catggcttca ccatggcact ggcgcaggaa
     5641 gtggcgacca agggcgtgac cgtcaacacg gtctctccgg gctatatcgc caccgacatg
     5701 gtcaaggcga tccgccagga cgtgctcgac aagatcgtcg cgacgatccc ggtcaagcgc
     5761 ctgggcctgc cggaagagat cgcctcgatc tgcgcctggt tgtcgtcgga ggagtccggt
     5821 ttctcgaccg gcgccgactt ctcgctcaac ggcggcctgc atatgggtta actcgagcac
     5881 caccaccacc accactgaga tccggctgct aacaaagccc gaaaggaagc tgagttggct
     5941 gctgccaccg ctgagcaata actagcataa ccccttgggg cctctaaacg ggtcttgagg
     6001 ggttttttgc tgaaaggagg aactatatcc ggat
//
