# Supplementary material for: Design and implementation of aerobic and ambient CO2-reduction as an entry-point for enhanced carbon fixation
Source: Nat Commun. 2025 Apr 1;16:3134. doi: 10.1038/s41467-025-57549-4 (PMC11961710; doi:10.1038/s41467-025-57549-4)
Supplement: Supplementary file 6 — Supplementary Data 3 [file 41467_2025_57549_MOESM6_ESM.zip › CORE cycle - GenBank Files/pET22b-Kce137.gb]

LOCUS       pET22b-Kce137           6364 bp ds-DNA     circular SYN 26-MAR-2024
DEFINITION  pET-22b(+)_LIC_K.
ACCESSION   urn.local...18-hiu20fg
KEYWORDS    .
SOURCE      synthetic DNA construct
  ORGANISM  synthetic DNA construct.
REFERENCE   1  (bases 1 to 6364)
  AUTHORS   Ari Satanowski
  TITLE     Direct Submission
  JOURNAL   Exported Tuesday, Dec 8, 2020 from SnapGene 5.2.3 to Vector NTI(R)
            format https://www.snapgene.com
COMMENT     ##Publication-START##
            Source publication  :: http://dx.doi.org/10.1038/nchembio.1387
            Contact information :: toerb@mpi-marburg.mpg.de
            ##Publication-END##
FEATURES             Location/Qualifiers
     promoter        105..123
                     /note="promoter for bacteriophage T7 RNA polymerase"
                     /label="T7 promoter"
     protein_bind    124..148
                     /bound_moiety="lac repressor encoded by lacI"
                     /note="The lac repressor binds to the lac operator to 
                     inhibit transcription in E. coli. This inhibition can be
                     relieved by adding lactose or
                     isopropyl-beta-D-thiogalactopyranoside (IPTG)."
                     /label="lac operator"
     misc_feature    166..192
                     /label="LIC-Site_F"
     CDS             193..213
                     /codon_start=1
                     /product="6xHis affinity tag"
                     /label="6xHis"
     CDS             214..1152
                     /codon_start=1
                     /label="KCE137-native (ENA|ABQ31969)"
     misc_feature    1156..1174
                     /label="LIC-Site_R"
     CDS             1196..1213
                     /codon_start=1
                     /product="6xHis affinity tag"
                     /label="6xHis (irrelevant)"
     terminator      1280..1327
                     /note="transcription terminator for bacteriophage T7 RNA 
                     polymerase"
                     /label="T7 terminator"
     rep_origin      1364..1819
                     /direction="RIGHT"
                     /note="f1 bacteriophage origin of replication; arrow 
                     indicates direction of (+) strand synthesis"
                     /label="f1 ori"
     promoter        1846..1950
                     /gene="bla"
                     /label="AmpR promoter"
     CDS             1951..2811
                     /codon_start=1
                     /gene="bla"
                     /product="beta-lactamase"
                     /note="confers resistance to ampicillin, carbenicillin,
                     and related antibiotics"
                     /label="AmpR"
     rep_origin      2982..3570
                     /direction="RIGHT"
                     /note="high-copy-number ColE1/pMB1/pBR322/pUC origin of 
                     replication"
                     /label="ori"
     misc_feature    3756..3898
                     /note="basis of mobility region from pBR322"
                     /label="bom"
     CDS             complement(4000..4191)
                     /codon_start=1
                     /gene="rop"
                     /product="Rop protein, which maintains plasmids at low
                     copy number"
                     /translation="MTKQEKTALNMARFIRSQTLTLLEKLNELDADEQADICESLHDH
                     ADELYRSCLARFGDDGENL"
                     /label="rop"
     CDS             complement(5000..6082)
                     /codon_start=1
                     /gene="lacI"
                     /product="lac repressor"
                     /note="The lac repressor binds to the lac operator to 
                     inhibit transcription in E. coli. This inhibition can be
                     relieved by adding lactose or
                     isopropyl-beta-D-thiogalactopyranoside (IPTG)."
                     /translation="MKPVTLYDVAEYAGVSYQTVSRVVNQASHVSAKTREKVEAAMAE
                     LNYIPNRVAQQLAGKQSLLIGVATSSLALHAPSQIVAAIKSRADQLGASVVVSMVERS
                     GVEACKAAVHNLLAQRVSGLIINYPLDDQDAIAVEAACTNVPALFLDVSDQTPINSII
                     FSHEDGTRLGVEHLVALGHQQIALLAGPLSSVSARLRLAGWHKYLTRNQIQPIAEREG
                     DWSAMSGFQQTMQMLNEGIVPTAMLVANDQMALGAMRAITESGLRVGADISVVGYDDT
                     EDSSCYIPPLTTIKQDFRLLGQTSVDRLLQLSQGQAVKGNQLLPVSLVKRKTTLAPNT
                     QTASPRALADSLMQLARQVSRLESGQ"
                     /label="lacI"
     promoter        complement(6083..6160)
                     /gene="lacI"
ORIGIN      
        1 cggtgatgtc ggcgatatag gcgccagcaa ccgcacctgt ggcgccggtg atgccggcca
       61 cgatgcgtcc ggcgtagagg atcgagatct cgatcccgcg aaattaatac gactcactat
      121 aggggaattg tgagcggata acaattcccc tctagaaata attttgttta attcaaagaa
      181 ggagatagga tcatgcatca tcaccatcac catagcctat cgggcgcaac ggggcggaag
      241 gtcatcatca cgtgcgccat caccggcgcc atacacacgc cgagcatgtc gccgcatctg
      301 ccggtgacgc cggaggagat cgccgattcg gcggtcgctg ccgcggaggc gggggcggca
      361 atcctgcatc tgcatgcgcg tgatccggaa accggcaggc ccgatcagtc gcctgaggca
      421 ttcgggcgct tcctgccacg ggtgaagcag cggaccaacg ccgtcatcaa cctgaccacg
      481 ggcggcgcgc cctacatgac ggtcgaggag cgggtgcagc cggccgcgac gttccggccg
      541 gaggttgcct cgctgaacat ggggtcgatg aatttcggcc tgttcccgat gctcgaccgg
      601 ttcaaggact tcaagcatcc gtgggagcgg gaggcgctcg aggcttcgcg cgacctggtt
      661 ttccgcaata cgttccgcga tatcgaattc gtgctccgca cgctcggcga ggcaggcacg
      721 cgcttcgaat tcgagtgcta cgatacggcg catctctaca atctcgcgca tttcctcggg
      781 cgcggcctgg tgaagccgcc gctgttcatc cagacggtgt tcggcattct cggcggtatc
      841 ggcccgcatc ctgaggacgt gatgcacatg aagcggacgg ccgaccggct gttcggcgac
      901 cagtatcgct ggtcggtcct gggggcggga cgcaaccaga tgccgatcgc cgcgcaggcc
      961 gcggcgatgg gcgccaatgt ccgcgtcggg ctggaggact cgctctggat cggccccggc
     1021 cagctcgcgg aatccaacgc ccagcaggtg cgcaaggtcc ggcagatcct cgagggactc
     1081 ggcctcgaga tcgcgacgcc ggacgaagcg cggcagatcc tgtccctcaa gggcgccgac
     1141 cgggtcgcgt tctaagatca ctatccatta cacgaagctt gcggccgcac tcgagcacca
     1201 ccaccaccac cactgagatc cggctgctaa caaagcccga aaggaagctg agttggctgc
     1261 tgccaccgct gagcaataac tagcataacc ccttggggcc tctaaacggg tcttgagggg
     1321 ttttttgctg aaaggaggaa ctatatccgg attggcgaat gggnnnnnnn nnnnnnnnnn
     1381 nnnnnnnnnn nnnnnnnnnn nnnnnnnnnn nnnnnnnnnn nnnnnnnnnn nnnnnnnnnn
     1441 nnnnnnnnnn nnnnnnnnnn nnnnnnnnnn nnnnnnnnnn nnnnnnncnn nnnnnnnnnn
     1501 nnnnnnnnnn nnnnnnnnnn nnnnnnnnnn nnnnnnnnnn nnnnnnnnnn nnnnnnnnnn
     1561 nnnnnnnnnn nnnnnnnnna nnnnnnnnnn nnnnnnnnnn nnnnnnnnnn nnnnnnnnnn
     1621 nnnnnnnnnc ctttgacgtt ggagtccacg ttctttaata gtggactctt gttccaaact
     1681 ggaacaacac tcaaccctat ctcggtctat tcttttgatt tataagggat tttgccgatt
     1741 tcggcctatt ggttaaaaaa tgagctgatt taacaaaaat ttaacgcgaa ttttaacaaa
     1801 atattaacgt ttacaatttc aggtggcact tttcggggaa atgtgcgcgg aacccctatt
     1861 tgtttatttt tctaaataca ttcaaatatg tatccgctca tgagacaata accctgataa
     1921 atgcttcaat aatattgaaa aaggaagagt atgagtattc aacatttccg tgtcgccctt
     1981 attccctttt ttgcggcatt ttgccttcct gtttttgctc acccagaaac gctggtgaaa
     2041 gtaaaagatg ctgaagatca gttgggtgca cgagtgggtt acatcgaact ggatctcaac
     2101 agcggtaaga tccttgagag ttttcgcccc gaagaacgtt ttccaatgat gagcactttt
     2161 aaagttctgc tatgtggcgc ggtattatcc cgtattgacg ccgggcaaga gcaactcggt
     2221 cgccgcatac actattctca gaatgacttg gttgagtact caccagtcac agaaaagcat
     2281 cttacggatg gcatgacagt aagagaatta tgcagtgctg ccataaccat gagtgataac
     2341 actgcggcca acttacttct gacaacgatc ggaggaccga aggagctaac cgcttttttg
     2401 cacaacatgg gggatcatgt aactcgcctt gatcgttggg aaccggagct gaatgaagcc
     2461 ataccaaacg acgagcgtga caccacgatg cctgcagcaa tggcaacaac gttgcgcaaa
     2521 ctattaactg gcgaactact tactctagct tcccggcaac aattaataga ctggatggag
     2581 gcggataaag ttgcaggacc acttctgcgc tcggcccttc cggctggctg gtttattgct
     2641 gataaatctg gagccggtga gcgtgggtct cgcggtatca ttgcagcact ggggccagat
     2701 ggtaagccct cccgtatcgt agttatctac acgacgggga gtcaggcaac tatggatgaa
     2761 cgaaatagac agatcgctga gataggtgcc tcactgatta agcattggta actgtcagac
     2821 caagtttact catatatact ttagattgat ttaaaacttc atttttaatt taaaaggatc
     2881 taggtgaaga tcctttttga taatctcatg accaaaatcc cttaacgtga gttttcgttc
     2941 cactgagcgt cagaccccgt agaaaagatc aaaggatctt cttgagatcc tttttttctg
     3001 cgcgtaatct gctgcttgca aacaaaaaaa ccaccgctac cagcggtggt ttgtttgccg
     3061 gatcaagagc taccaactct ttttccgaag gtaactggct tcagcagagc gcagatacca
     3121 aatactgtcc ttctagtgta gccgtagtta ggccaccact tcaagaactc tgtagcaccg
     3181 cctacatacc tcgctctgct aatcctgtta ccagtggctg ctgccagtgg cgataagtcg
     3241 tgtcttaccg ggttggactc aagacgatag ttaccggata aggcgcagcg gtcgggctga
     3301 acggggggtt cgtgcacaca gcccagcttg gagcgaacga cctacaccga actgagatac
     3361 ctacagcgtg agctatgaga aagcgccacg cttcccgaag ggagaaaggc ggacaggtat
     3421 ccggtaagcg gcagggtcgg aacaggagag cgcacgaggg agcttccagg gggaaacgcc
     3481 tggtatcttt atagtcctgt cgggtttcgc cacctctgac ttgagcgtcg atttttgtga
     3541 tgctcgtcag gggggcggag cctatggaaa aacgccagca acgcggcctt tttacggttc
     3601 ctggcctttt gctggccttt tgctcacatg ttctttcctg cgttatcccc tgattctgtg
     3661 gataaccgta ttaccgcctt tgagtgagct gataccgctc gccgcagccg aacgaccgag
     3721 cgcagcgagt cagtgagcga ggaagcggaa gagcgcctga tgcggtattt tctccttacg
     3781 catctgtgcg gtatttcaca ccgcatatat ggtgcactct cagtacaatc tgctctgatg
     3841 ccgcatagtt aagccagtat acactccgct atcgctacgt gactgggtca tggctgcgcc
     3901 ccgacacccg ccaacacccg ctgacgcgcc ctgacgggct tgtctgctcc cggcatccgc
     3961 ttacagacaa gctgtgaccg tctccgggag ctgcatgtgt cagaggtttt caccgtcatc
     4021 accgaaacgc gcgaggcagc tgcggtaaag ctcatcagcg tggtcgtgaa gcgattcaca
     4081 gatgtctgcc tgttcatccg cgtccagctc gttgagtttc tccagaagcg ttaatgtctg
     4141 gcttctgata aagcgggcca tgttaagggc ggttttttcc tgtttggtca ctgatgcctc
     4201 cgtgtaaggg ggatttctgt tcatgggggt aatgataccg atgaaacgag agaggatgct
     4261 cacgatacgg gttactgatg atgaacatgc ccggttactg gaacgttgtg agggtaaaca
     4321 actggcggta tggatgcggc gggaccagag aaaaatcact cagggtcaat gccagcgctt
     4381 cgttaataca gatgtaggtg ttccacaggg tagccagcag catcctgcga tgcagatccg
     4441 gaacataatg gtgcagggcg ctgacttccg cgtttccaga ctttacgaaa cacggaaacc
     4501 gaagaccatt catgttgttg ctcaggtcgc agacgttttg cagcagcagt cgcttcacgt
     4561 tcgctcgcgt atcggtgatt cattctgcta accagtaagg caaccccgcc agcctagccg
     4621 ggtcctcaac gacaggagca cgatcatgcg cacccgtggg gccgccatgc cggcgataat
     4681 ggcctgcttc tcgccgaaac gtttggtggc gggaccagtg acgaaggctt gagcgagggc
     4741 gtgcaagatt ccgaataccg caagcgacag gccgatcatc gtcgcgctcc agcgaaagcg
     4801 gtcctcgccg aaaatgaccc agagcgctgc cggcacctgt cctacgagtt gcatgataaa
     4861 gaagacagtc ataagtgcgg cgacgatagt catgccccgc gcccaccgga aggagctgac
     4921 tgggttgaag gctctcaagg gcatcggtcg agatcccggt gcctaatgag tgagctaact
     4981 tacattaatt gcgttgcgct cactgcccgc tttccagtcg ggaaacctgt cgtgccagct
     5041 gcattaatga atcggccaac gcgcggggag aggcggtttg cgtattgggc gccagggtgg
     5101 tttttctttt caccagtgag acgggcaaca gctgattgcc cttcaccgcc tggccctgag
     5161 agagttgcag caagcggtcc acgctggttt gccccagcag gcgaaaatcc tgtttgatgg
     5221 tggttaacgg cgggatataa catgagctgt cttcggtatc gtcgtatccc actaccgaga
     5281 tatccgcacc aacgcgcagc ccggactcgg taatggcgcg cattgcgccc agcgccatct
     5341 gatcgttggc aaccagcatc gcagtgggaa cgatgccctc attcagcatt tgcatggttt
     5401 gttgaaaacc ggacatggca ctccagtcgc cttcccgttc cgctatcggc tgaatttgat
     5461 tgcgagtgag atatttatgc cagccagcca gacgcagacg cgccgagaca gaacttaatg
     5521 ggcccgctaa cagcgcgatt tgctggtgac ccaatgcgac cagatgctcc acgcccagtc
     5581 gcgtaccgtc ttcatgggag aaaataatac tgttgatggg tgtctggtca gagacatcaa
     5641 gaaataacgc cggaacatta gtgcaggcag cttccacagc aatggcatcc tggtcatcca
     5701 gcggatagtt aatgatcagc ccactgacgc gttgcgcgag aagattgtgc accgccgctt
     5761 tacaggcttc gacgccgctt cgttctacca tcgacaccac cacgctggca cccagttgat
     5821 cggcgcgaga tttaatcgcc gcgacaattt gcgacggcgc gtgcagggcc agactggagg
     5881 tggcaacgcc aatcagcaac gactgtttgc ccgccagttg ttgtgccacg cggttgggaa
     5941 tgtaattcag ctccgccatc gccgcttcca ctttttcccg cgttttcgca gaaacgtggc
     6001 tggcctggtt caccacgcgg gaaacggtct gataagagac accggcatac tctgcgacat
     6061 cgtataacgt tactggtttc acattcacca ccctgaattg actctcttcc gggcgctatc
     6121 atgccatacc gcgaaaggtt ttgcgccatt cgatggtgtc cgggatctcg acgctctccc
     6181 ttatgcgact cctgcattag gaagcagccc agtagtaggt tgaggccgtt gagcaccgcc
     6241 gccgcaagga atggtgcatg caaggagatg gcgcccaaca gtcccccggc cacggggcct
     6301 gccaccatac ccacgccgaa acaagcgctc atgagcccga agtggcgagc ccgatcttcc
     6361 ccat
//
