# Supplementary material for: Design and implementation of aerobic and ambient CO2-reduction as an entry-point for enhanced carbon fixation
Source: Nat Commun. 2025 Apr 1;16:3134. doi: 10.1038/s41467-025-57549-4 (PMC11961710; doi:10.1038/s41467-025-57549-4)
Supplement: Supplementary file 6 — Supplementary Data 3 [file 41467_2025_57549_MOESM6_ESM.zip › CORE cycle - GenBank Files/pET16b-anDMML.gb]

LOCUS       pET16b-anDMML           6615 bp ds-DNA     circular SYN 26-MAR-2024
DEFINITION  2,3-dimethylmalate lyase (promiscuous OAH) from Aspergillus niger;
            UniProt Q2L887.
ACCESSION
VERSION     .
KEYWORDS    .
SOURCE      synthetic DNA construct
  ORGANISM  recombinant plasmid.
REFERENCE   1  (bases 1 to 6615)
  AUTHORS   .
  TITLE     Direct Submission
  JOURNAL   Exported Wednesday, Jun 3, 2020 from SnapGene 5.0.4
            https://www.snapgene.com
COMMENT     ##Publication-START##
            Source publication  :: Satanowski et al., 2024
            Creator             :: Ari Satanowski
            Contact information :: toerb@mpi-marburg.mpg.de
            ##Publication-END##
FEATURES             Location/Qualifiers
     source          1..6615
                     /organism="recombinant plasmid"
                     /mol_type="other DNA"
     promoter        105..123
                     /note="promoter for bacteriophage T7 RNA polymerase"
                     /label="T7 promoter"
     protein_bind    124..148
                     /bound_moiety="lac repressor encoded by lacI"
                     /note="The lac repressor binds to the lac operator to 
                     inhibit transcription in E. coli. This inhibition can be
                     relieved by adding lactose or
                     isopropyl-beta-D-thiogalactopyranoside (IPTG)."
                     /label="lac operator"
     RBS             163..185
                     /note="efficient ribosome binding site from bacteriophage
                     T7 gene 10 (Olins and Rangwala, 1989)"
     RBS             180..184
                     /note="ribosome binding site"
     CDS             192..194
                     /codon_start=1
                     /product="start codon"
                     /translation="M"
                     /label="ATG"
     CDS             198..227
                     /codon_start=1
                     /product="10xHis affinity tag"
                     /translation="HHHHHHHHHH"
                     /label="10xHis"
     CDS             240..251
                     /codon_start=1
                     /product="Factor Xa recognition and cleavage site"
                     /translation="IEGR"
                     /label="Factor Xa site"
     misc_feature    252..253
                     /note="multiple cloning site"
                     /label="MCS"
     CDS             258..1166
                     /codon_start=1
                     /translation="PMVTAATSLRRALENPDSFIVAPGVYDGLSARVALSAGFDALYM
                     TGAGTAASVHGQADLGICTLNDMRANAEMISNISPSTPVIADADTGYGGPIMVARTTE
                     QYSRSGVAAFHIEDQVQTKRCGHLAGKILVDTDTYVTRIRAAVQARQRIGSDIVVIAR
                     TDSLQTHGYEESVARLRAARDAGADVGFLEGITSREMARQVIQDLAGWPLLLNMVEHG
                     ATPSISAAEAKEMGFRIIIFPFAALGPAVAAMREAMEKLKRDGIPGLDKEMTPQMLFR
                     VCGLDESMKVDAQAGGAAFDGGVDLK"
                     /label="AnDMML (UniProt Q2L887)"
     misc_feature    1168..1172
                     /note="multiple cloning site"
                     /label="MCS"
     terminator      1231..1278
                     /note="transcription terminator for bacteriophage T7 RNA 
                     polymerase"
                     /label="T7 terminator"
     promoter        complement(1453..1481)
                     /note="E. coli promoter for tetracycline efflux protein 
                     gene"
                     /label="tet promoter"
     promoter        1594..1698
                     /gene="bla"
                     /label="AmpR promoter"
     CDS             1699..2559
                     /codon_start=1
                     /gene="bla"
                     /product="beta-lactamase"
                     /note="confers resistance to ampicillin, carbenicillin,
                     and related antibiotics"
                     /translation="MSIQHFRVALIPFFAAFCLPVFAHPETLVKVKDAEDQLGARVGY
                     IELDLNSGKILESFRPEERFPMMSTFKVLLCGAVLSRVDAGQEQLGRRIHYSQNDLVE
                     YSPVTEKHLTDGMTVRELCSAAITMSDNTAANLLLTTIGGPKELTAFLHNMGDHVTRL
                     DRWEPELNEAIPNDERDTTMPAAMATTLRKLLTGELLTLASRQQLIDWMEADKVAGPL
                     LRSALPAGWFIADKSGAGERGSRGIIAALGPDGKPSRIVVIYTTGSQATMDERNRQIA
                     EIGASLIKHW"
                     /label="AmpR"
     rep_origin      2730..3318
                     /direction="RIGHT"
                     /note="high-copy-number ColE1/pMB1/pBR322/pUC origin of 
                     replication"
                     /label="ori"
     misc_feature    3504..3646
                     /note="basis of mobility region from pBR322"
                     /label="bom"
     CDS             complement(3748..3939)
                     /codon_start=1
                     /gene="rop"
                     /product="Rop protein"
                     /translation="MTKQEKTALNMARFIRSQTLTLLEKLNELDADEQADICESLHDH
                     ADELYRSCLARFGDDGENL"
                     /label="rop"
     CDS             complement(5251..6333)
                     /codon_start=1
                     /gene="lacI"
                     /product="lac repressor"
                     /note="The lac repressor binds to the lac operator to 
                     inhibit transcription in E. coli. This inhibition can be
                     relieved by adding lactose or
                     isopropyl-beta-D-thiogalactopyranoside (IPTG)."
                     /translation="MKPVTLYDVAEYAGVSYQTVSRVVNQASHVSAKTREKVEAAMAE
                     LNYIPNRVAQQLAGKQSLLIGVATSSLALHAPSQIVAAIKSRADQLGASVVVSMVERS
                     GVEACKAAVHNLLAQRVSGLIINYPLDDQDAIAVEAACTNVPALFLDVSDQTPINSII
                     FSHEDGTRLGVEHLVALGHQQIALLAGPLSSVSARLRLAGWHKYLTRNQIQPIAEREG
                     DWSAMSGFQQTMQMLNEGIVPTAMLVANDQMALGAMRAITESGLRVGADISVVGYDDT
                     EDSSCYIPPLTTIKQDFRLLGQTSVDRLLQLSQGQAVKGNQLLPVSLVKRKTTLAPNT
                     QTASPRALADSLMQLARQVSRLESGQ"
                     /label="lacI"
     promoter        complement(6334..6411)
                     /gene="lacI"
ORIGIN      
        1 cggtgatgtc ggcgatatag gcgccagcaa ccgcacctgt ggcgccggtg atgccggcca
       61 cgatgcgtcc ggcgtagagg atcgagatct cgatcccgcg aaattaatac gactcactat
      121 aggggaattg tgagcggata acaattcccc tctagaaata attttgttta actttaagaa
      181 ggagatatac catgggccat catcatcatc atcatcatca tcatcacagc agcggccata
      241 tcgaaggtcg tcatatgccg atggttaccg ctgctacctc tctgcgtcgt gctctggaaa
      301 acccggactc tttcatcgtt gctccgggtg tttacgacgg tctgtctgct cgtgttgctc
      361 tgtctgctgg tttcgacgct ctgtacatga ccggtgctgg taccgctgct tctgttcacg
      421 gtcaggctga cctgggtatc tgcaccctga acgacatgcg tgctaacgct gaaatgatct
      481 ctaacatctc tccgtctacc ccggttatcg ctgacgctga caccggttac ggtggtccga
      541 tcatggttgc tcgtaccacc gaacagtact ctcgttctgg tgttgctgct ttccacatcg
      601 aagaccaggt tcagaccaaa cgttgcggtc acctggctgg taaaatcctg gttgacaccg
      661 acacctacgt tacccgtatc cgtgctgctg ttcaggctcg tcagcgtatc ggttctgaca
      721 tcgttgttat cgctcgtacc gactctctgc aaacccacgg ttacgaagaa tctgttgctc
      781 gtctgcgtgc tgctcgtgac gctggtgctg acgttggttt cctggaaggt atcacctctc
      841 gtgaaatggc tcgtcaggtt atccaggacc tggctggttg gccgctgctg ctgaacatgg
      901 ttgaacacgg tgctaccccg tctatctctg ctgctgaagc taaagaaatg ggtttccgta
      961 tcatcatctt cccgttcgct gctctgggtc cggctgttgc tgctatgcgt gaagctatgg
     1021 aaaaactgaa acgtgacggt atcccgggtc tggacaaaga aatgaccccg cagatgctgt
     1081 tccgtgtttg cggtctggac gaatctatga aagttgacgc tcaggctggt ggtgctgctt
     1141 tcgacggtgg tgttgacctg aaataaggat ccggctgcta acaaagcccg aaaggaagct
     1201 gagttggctg ctgccaccgc tgagcaataa ctagcataac cccttggggc ctctaaacgg
     1261 gtcttgaggg gttttttgct gaaaggagga actatatccg gatatcccgc aagaggcccg
     1321 gcagtaccgg cataaccaag cctatgccta cagcatccag ggtgacggtg ccgaggatga
     1381 cgatgagcgc attgttagat ttcatacacg gtgcctgact gcgttagcaa tttaactgtg
     1441 ataaactacc gcattaaagc ttatcgatga taagctgtca aacatgagaa ttcttgaaga
     1501 cgaaagggcc tcgtgatacg cctattttta taggttaatg tcatgataat aatggtttct
     1561 tagacgtcag gtggcacttt tcggggaaat gtgcgcggaa cccctatttg tttatttttc
     1621 taaatacatt caaatatgta tccgctcatg agacaataac cctgataaat gcttcaataa
     1681 tattgaaaaa ggaagagtat gagtattcaa catttccgtg tcgcccttat tccctttttt
     1741 gcggcatttt gccttcctgt ttttgctcac ccagaaacgc tggtgaaagt aaaagatgct
     1801 gaagatcagt tgggtgcacg agtgggttac atcgaactgg atctcaacag cggtaagatc
     1861 cttgagagtt ttcgccccga agaacgtttt ccaatgatga gcacttttaa agttctgcta
     1921 tgtggcgcgg tattatcccg tgttgacgcc gggcaagagc aactcggtcg ccgcatacac
     1981 tattctcaga atgacttggt tgagtactca ccagtcacag aaaagcatct tacggatggc
     2041 atgacagtaa gagaattatg cagtgctgcc ataaccatga gtgataacac tgcggccaac
     2101 ttacttctga caacgatcgg aggaccgaag gagctaaccg cttttttgca caacatgggg
     2161 gatcatgtaa ctcgccttga tcgttgggaa ccggagctga atgaagccat accaaacgac
     2221 gagcgtgaca ccacgatgcc tgcagcaatg gcaacaacgt tgcgcaaact attaactggc
     2281 gaactactta ctctagcttc ccggcaacaa ttaatagact ggatggaggc ggataaagtt
     2341 gcaggaccac ttctgcgctc ggcccttccg gctggctggt ttattgctga taaatctgga
     2401 gccggtgagc gtgggtctcg cggtatcatt gcagcactgg ggccagatgg taagccctcc
     2461 cgtatcgtag ttatctacac gacggggagt caggcaacta tggatgaacg aaatagacag
     2521 atcgctgaga taggtgcctc actgattaag cattggtaac tgtcagacca agtttactca
     2581 tatatacttt agattgattt aaaacttcat ttttaattta aaaggatcta ggtgaagatc
     2641 ctttttgata atctcatgac caaaatccct taacgtgagt tttcgttcca ctgagcgtca
     2701 gaccccgtag aaaagatcaa aggatcttct tgagatcctt tttttctgcg cgtaatctgc
     2761 tgcttgcaaa caaaaaaacc accgctacca gcggtggttt gtttgccgga tcaagagcta
     2821 ccaactcttt ttccgaaggt aactggcttc agcagagcgc agataccaaa tactgtcctt
     2881 ctagtgtagc cgtagttagg ccaccacttc aagaactctg tagcaccgcc tacatacctc
     2941 gctctgctaa tcctgttacc agtggctgct gccagtggcg ataagtcgtg tcttaccggg
     3001 ttggactcaa gacgatagtt accggataag gcgcagcggt cgggctgaac ggggggttcg
     3061 tgcacacagc ccagcttgga gcgaacgacc tacaccgaac tgagatacct acagcgtgag
     3121 ctatgagaaa gcgccacgct tcccgaaggg agaaaggcgg acaggtatcc ggtaagcggc
     3181 agggtcggaa caggagagcg cacgagggag cttccagggg gaaacgcctg gtatctttat
     3241 agtcctgtcg ggtttcgcca cctctgactt gagcgtcgat ttttgtgatg ctcgtcaggg
     3301 gggcggagcc tatggaaaaa cgccagcaac gcggcctttt tacggttcct ggccttttgc
     3361 tggccttttg ctcacatgtt ctttcctgcg ttatcccctg attctgtgga taaccgtatt
     3421 accgcctttg agtgagctga taccgctcgc cgcagccgaa cgaccgagcg cagcgagtca
     3481 gtgagcgagg aagcggaaga gcgcctgatg cggtattttc tccttacgca tctgtgcggt
     3541 atttcacacc gcatatatgg tgcactctca gtacaatctg ctctgatgcc gcatagttaa
     3601 gccagtatac actccgctat cgctacgtga ctgggtcatg gctgcgcccc gacacccgcc
     3661 aacacccgct gacgcgccct gacgggcttg tctgctcccg gcatccgctt acagacaagc
     3721 tgtgaccgtc tccgggagct gcatgtgtca gaggttttca ccgtcatcac cgaaacgcgc
     3781 gaggcagctg cggtaaagct catcagcgtg gtcgtgaagc gattcacaga tgtctgcctg
     3841 ttcatccgcg tccagctcgt tgagtttctc cagaagcgtt aatgtctggc ttctgataaa
     3901 gcgggccatg ttaagggcgg ttttttcctg tttggtcact gatgcctccg tgtaaggggg
     3961 atttctgttc atgggggtaa tgataccgat gaaacgagag aggatgctca cgatacgggt
     4021 tactgatgat gaacatgccc ggttactgga acgttgtgag ggtaaacaac tggcggtatg
     4081 gatgcggcgg gaccagagaa aaatcactca gggtcaatgc cagcgcttcg ttaatacaga
     4141 tgtaggtgtt ccacagggta gccagcagca tcctgcgatg cagatccgga acataatggt
     4201 gcagggcgct gacttccgcg tttccagact ttacgaaaca cggaaaccga agaccattca
     4261 tgttgttgct caggtcgcag acgttttgca gcagcagtcg cttcacgttc gctcgcgtat
     4321 cggtgattca ttctgctaac cagtaaggca accccgccag cctagccggg tcctcaacga
     4381 caggagcacg atcatgcgca cccgtggcca ggacccaacg ctgcccgaga tgcgccgcgt
     4441 gcggctgctg gagatggcgg acgcgatgga tatgttctgc caagggttgg tttgcgcatt
     4501 cacagttctc cgcaagaatt gattggctcc aattcttgga gtggtgaatc cgttagcgag
     4561 gtgccgccgg cttccattca ggtcgaggtg gcccggctcc atgcaccgcg acgcaacgcg
     4621 gggaggcaga caaggtatag ggcggcgcct acaatccatg ccaacccgtt ccatgtgctc
     4681 gccgaggcgg cataaatcgc cgtgacgatc agcggtccag tgatcgaagt taggctggta
     4741 agagccgcga gcgatccttg aagctgtccc tgatggtcgt catctacctg cctggacagc
     4801 atggcctgca acgcgggcat cccgatgccg ccggaagcga gaagaatcat aatggggaag
     4861 gccatccagc ctcgcgtcgc gaacgccagc aagacgtagc ccagcgcgtc ggccgccatg
     4921 ccggcgataa tggcctgctt ctcgccgaaa cgtttggtgg cgggaccagt gacgaaggct
     4981 tgagcgaggg cgtgcaagat tccgaatacc gcaagcgaca ggccgatcat cgtcgcgctc
     5041 cagcgaaagc ggtcctcgcc gaaaatgacc cagagcgctg ccggcacctg tcctacgagt
     5101 tgcatgataa agaagacagt cataagtgcg gcgacgatag tcatgccccg cgcccaccgg
     5161 aaggagctga ctgggttgaa ggctctcaag ggcatcggtc gagatcccgg tgcctaatga
     5221 gtgagctaac ttacattaat tgcgttgcgc tcactgcccg ctttccagtc gggaaacctg
     5281 tcgtgccagc tgcattaatg aatcggccaa cgcgcgggga gaggcggttt gcgtattggg
     5341 cgccagggtg gtttttcttt tcaccagtga gacgggcaac agctgattgc ccttcaccgc
     5401 ctggccctga gagagttgca gcaagcggtc cacgctggtt tgccccagca ggcgaaaatc
     5461 ctgtttgatg gtggttaacg gcgggatata acatgagctg tcttcggtat cgtcgtatcc
     5521 cactaccgag atatccgcac caacgcgcag cccggactcg gtaatggcgc gcattgcgcc
     5581 cagcgccatc tgatcgttgg caaccagcat cgcagtggga acgatgccct cattcagcat
     5641 ttgcatggtt tgttgaaaac cggacatggc actccagtcg ccttcccgtt ccgctatcgg
     5701 ctgaatttga ttgcgagtga gatatttatg ccagccagcc agacgcagac gcgccgagac
     5761 agaacttaat gggcccgcta acagcgcgat ttgctggtga cccaatgcga ccagatgctc
     5821 cacgcccagt cgcgtaccgt cttcatggga gaaaataata ctgttgatgg gtgtctggtc
     5881 agagacatca agaaataacg ccggaacatt agtgcaggca gcttccacag caatggcatc
     5941 ctggtcatcc agcggatagt taatgatcag cccactgacg cgttgcgcga gaagattgtg
     6001 caccgccgct ttacaggctt cgacgccgct tcgttctacc atcgacacca ccacgctggc
     6061 acccagttga tcggcgcgag atttaatcgc cgcgacaatt tgcgacggcg cgtgcagggc
     6121 cagactggag gtggcaacgc caatcagcaa cgactgtttg cccgccagtt gttgtgccac
     6181 gcggttggga atgtaattca gctccgccat cgccgcttcc actttttccc gcgttttcgc
     6241 agaaacgtgg ctggcctggt tcaccacgcg ggaaacggtc tgataagaga caccggcata
     6301 ctctgcgaca tcgtataacg ttactggttt cacattcacc accctgaatt gactctcttc
     6361 cgggcgctat catgccatac cgcgaaaggt tttgcgccat tcgatggtgt ccgggatctc
     6421 gacgctctcc cttatgcgac tcctgcatta ggaagcagcc cagtagtagg ttgaggccgt
     6481 tgagcaccgc cgccgcaagg aatggtgcat gcaaggagat ggcgcccaac agtcccccgg
     6541 ccacggggcc tgccaccata cccacgccga aacaagcgct catgagcccg aagtggcgag
     6601 cccgatcttc cccat
//
