# Supplementary material for: Design and implementation of aerobic and ambient CO2-reduction as an entry-point for enhanced carbon fixation
Source: Nat Commun. 2025 Apr 1;16:3134. doi: 10.1038/s41467-025-57549-4 (PMC11961710; doi:10.1038/s41467-025-57549-4)
Supplement: Supplementary file 6 — Supplementary Data 3 [file 41467_2025_57549_MOESM6_ESM.zip › CORE cycle - GenBank Files/pET22b-Kce298.gb]

LOCUS       pET22b-Kce298           6352 bp ds-DNA     circular SYN 26-MAR-2024
DEFINITION  pET-22b(+)_LIC_K.
ACCESSION   urn.local...1a-hiu20fg
KEYWORDS    .
SOURCE      synthetic DNA construct
  ORGANISM  synthetic DNA construct.
REFERENCE   1  (bases 1 to 6358)
  AUTHORS   Ari Satanowski
  TITLE     Direct Submission
  JOURNAL   Exported Tuesday, Dec 8, 2020 from SnapGene 5.2.3 to Vector NTI(R)
            format https://www.snapgene.com
COMMENT     ##Publication-START##
            Source publication  :: http://dx.doi.org/10.1038/nchembio.1387
            Contact information :: toerb@mpi-marburg.mpg.de
            ##Publication-END##
FEATURES             Location/Qualifiers
     promoter        105..123
                     /note="promoter for bacteriophage T7 RNA polymerase"
                     /label="T7 promoter"
     protein_bind    124..148
                     /bound_moiety="lac repressor encoded by lacI"
                     /note="The lac repressor binds to the lac operator to 
                     inhibit transcription in E. coli. This inhibition can be
                     relieved by adding lactose or
                     isopropyl-beta-D-thiogalactopyranoside (IPTG)."
                     /label="lac operator"
     misc_feature    166..192
                     /label="LIC-Site_F"
     CDS             193..1143
                     /codon_start=1
                     /locus_tag="BAMB_RS18860"
                     /old_locus_tag="Bamb_3749"
                     /inference="COORDINATES: similar to AA
                     sequence:RefSeq:WP_010118309.1"
                     /note="Derived by automated computational analysis using
                     gene prediction method: Protein Homology."
                     /transl_table=11
                     /product="3-keto-5-aminohexanoate cleavage protein"
                     /protein_id="WP_011658761.1"
                     /db_xref="GI:499978043"
                     /Original_Translation="MANARKVIITCAPTGAIHTPSMSPYLPVTPHQIET
                     AAVAAAQAGAAILHLHARNPSDGKPTQDPAVFAEFLPRIKAQTDAVINLTSGGSPHMT
                     VDERLQPALHFQPEIASLNMGSMNFGLYPMLERFRELKHPWEREHLEKSRDLVFKNTF
                     ADIETILTRCGANGTRFEFECYDISHLYNLAHFVDRGLAKPPFFVQSVFGLLGGIGAH
                     PEDLMHMRRTADRLFGQDYVWSILGAGRNQIPLATIGAAQGANVRVGLEDSLWIAPGQ
                     LAESSAAQVLKMRQVLEGLSLEIATPAEARAMLDLKGGDAVRF"
                     /modified_by="marchald"
     CDS             193..213
                     /codon_start=1
                     /product="6xHis affinity tag"
                     /label="6xHis"
     gene            <214..1143
                     /locus_tag="BAMB_RS18860"
                     /old_locus_tag="Bamb_3749"
     source          complement(<214..>1143)
                     /organism="Burkholderia ambifaria AMMD"
                     /mol_type="genomic DNA"
                     /strain="AMMD"
                     /type_material="type strain of Burkholderia ambifaria"
                     /db_xref="taxon:339670"
                     /chromosome=2
     Mutation        1142
                     /created_by="marchald"
                     /label="g→a"
     misc_feature    1144..1162
                     /label="LIC-Site_R"
     CDS             1184..1201
                     /codon_start=1
                     /product="6xHis affinity tag"
                     /label="6xHis (irrelevant)"
     terminator      1268..1315
                     /note="transcription terminator for bacteriophage T7 RNA 
                     polymerase"
                     /label="T7 terminator"
     rep_origin      1352..1807
                     /direction="RIGHT"
                     /note="f1 bacteriophage origin of replication; arrow 
                     indicates direction of (+) strand synthesis"
                     /label="f1 ori"
     promoter        1834..1938
                     /gene="bla"
                     /label="AmpR promoter"
     CDS             1939..2799
                     /codon_start=1
                     /gene="bla"
                     /product="beta-lactamase"
                     /note="confers resistance to ampicillin, carbenicillin,
                     and related antibiotics"
                     /label="AmpR"
     rep_origin      2970..3558
                     /direction="RIGHT"
                     /note="high-copy-number ColE1/pMB1/pBR322/pUC origin of 
                     replication"
                     /label="ori"
     misc_feature    3744..3886
                     /note="basis of mobility region from pBR322"
                     /label="bom"
     CDS             complement(3988..4179)
                     /codon_start=1
                     /gene="rop"
                     /product="Rop protein, which maintains plasmids at low
                     copy number"
                     /translation="MTKQEKTALNMARFIRSQTLTLLEKLNELDADEQADICESLHDH
                     ADELYRSCLARFGDDGENL"
                     /label="rop"
     CDS             complement(4988..6070)
                     /codon_start=1
                     /gene="lacI"
                     /product="lac repressor"
                     /note="The lac repressor binds to the lac operator to 
                     inhibit transcription in E. coli. This inhibition can be
                     relieved by adding lactose or
                     isopropyl-beta-D-thiogalactopyranoside (IPTG)."
                     /translation="MKPVTLYDVAEYAGVSYQTVSRVVNQASHVSAKTREKVEAAMAE
                     LNYIPNRVAQQLAGKQSLLIGVATSSLALHAPSQIVAAIKSRADQLGASVVVSMVERS
                     GVEACKAAVHNLLAQRVSGLIINYPLDDQDAIAVEAACTNVPALFLDVSDQTPINSII
                     FSHEDGTRLGVEHLVALGHQQIALLAGPLSSVSARLRLAGWHKYLTRNQIQPIAEREG
                     DWSAMSGFQQTMQMLNEGIVPTAMLVANDQMALGAMRAITESGLRVGADISVVGYDDT
                     EDSSCYIPPLTTIKQDFRLLGQTSVDRLLQLSQGQAVKGNQLLPVSLVKRKTTLAPNT
                     QTASPRALADSLMQLARQVSRLESGQ"
                     /label="lacI"
     promoter        complement(6071..6148)
                     /gene="lacI"
ORIGIN      
        1 cggtgatgtc ggcgatatag gcgccagcaa ccgcacctgt ggcgccggtg atgccggcca
       61 cgatgcgtcc ggcgtagagg atcgagatct cgatcccgcg aaattaatac gactcactat
      121 aggggaattg tgagcggata acaattcccc tctagaaata attttgttta attcaaagaa
      181 ggagatagga tcatgcatca tcaccatcac catgcaaacg ctcgcaaagt catcatcacc
      241 tgcgcgccga ccggcgcgat ccacacgccg tcgatgtcgc cgtacctgcc cgtcacgccg
      301 catcagatcg agacggccgc cgtcgcggcc gcgcaggccg gcgccgcgat cctgcatctg
      361 cacgcgcgca acccgtcgga cggcaagccg acgcaggacc cggccgtgtt cgccgaattt
      421 ctgccgcgca tcaaggcgca gaccgacgcg gtgatcaatc tcacgtcggg cggcagcccg
      481 cacatgaccg tcgacgaacg gctgcagccc gcgctgcatt tccagcccga aatcgcgtcg
      541 ctgaacatgg gttcgatgaa cttcggactc tatccgatgc tcgagcgctt tcgcgaactg
      601 aagcatccgt gggaacgcga acatctcgag aagagccgcg atctggtgtt caagaacacg
      661 ttcgccgaca tcgagacgat cctcacgcgc tgcggcgcga acggcacgcg gttcgagttc
      721 gagtgctacg acatctcgca cctgtacaac ctggcgcact tcgtcgaccg cgggctcgcg
      781 aagccgccgt tcttcgtgca gagcgtgttc ggcctgctcg gcggcatcgg cgcgcacccc
      841 gaagacctga tgcacatgcg ccgcacggca gaccgcctgt tcggccagga ctacgtgtgg
      901 tcgattctcg gcgcgggccg caaccagatt ccgctcgcga cgatcggcgc cgcacagggc
      961 gcgaacgtgc gggtcgggct cgaggattcg ctgtggatcg cgcccggcca gctcgccgaa
     1021 tcgagcgccg cgcaggtact gaagatgcgg caggtgctcg agggactgtc gctggagatc
     1081 gcgacgccgg ccgaggcgcg cgcgatgctc gatctcaagg gcggcgacgc ggtccggttc
     1141 taagatcact atccattaca cgaagcttgc ggccgcactc gagcaccacc accaccacca
     1201 ctgagatccg gctgctaaca aagcccgaaa ggaagctgag ttggctgctg ccaccgctga
     1261 gcaataacta gcataacccc ttggggcctc taaacgggtc ttgaggggtt ttttgctgaa
     1321 aggaggaact atatccggat tggcgaatgg gnnnnnnnnn nnnnnnnnnn nnnnnnnnnn
     1381 nnnnnnnnnn nnnnnnnnnn nnnnnnnnnn nnnnnnnnnn nnnnnnnnnn nnnnnnnnnn
     1441 nnnnnnnnnn nnnnnnnnnn nnnnnnnnnn nnnnncnnnn nnnnnnnnnn nnnnnnnnnn
     1501 nnnnnnnnnn nnnnnnnnnn nnnnnnnnnn nnnnnnnnnn nnnnnnnnnn nnnnnnnnnn
     1561 nnnnnnnann nnnnnnnnnn nnnnnnnnnn nnnnnnnnnn nnnnnnnnnn nnnnnnncct
     1621 ttgacgttgg agtccacgtt ctttaatagt ggactcttgt tccaaactgg aacaacactc
     1681 aaccctatct cggtctattc ttttgattta taagggattt tgccgatttc ggcctattgg
     1741 ttaaaaaatg agctgattta acaaaaattt aacgcgaatt ttaacaaaat attaacgttt
     1801 acaatttcag gtggcacttt tcggggaaat gtgcgcggaa cccctatttg tttatttttc
     1861 taaatacatt caaatatgta tccgctcatg agacaataac cctgataaat gcttcaataa
     1921 tattgaaaaa ggaagagtat gagtattcaa catttccgtg tcgcccttat tccctttttt
     1981 gcggcatttt gccttcctgt ttttgctcac ccagaaacgc tggtgaaagt aaaagatgct
     2041 gaagatcagt tgggtgcacg agtgggttac atcgaactgg atctcaacag cggtaagatc
     2101 cttgagagtt ttcgccccga agaacgtttt ccaatgatga gcacttttaa agttctgcta
     2161 tgtggcgcgg tattatcccg tattgacgcc gggcaagagc aactcggtcg ccgcatacac
     2221 tattctcaga atgacttggt tgagtactca ccagtcacag aaaagcatct tacggatggc
     2281 atgacagtaa gagaattatg cagtgctgcc ataaccatga gtgataacac tgcggccaac
     2341 ttacttctga caacgatcgg aggaccgaag gagctaaccg cttttttgca caacatgggg
     2401 gatcatgtaa ctcgccttga tcgttgggaa ccggagctga atgaagccat accaaacgac
     2461 gagcgtgaca ccacgatgcc tgcagcaatg gcaacaacgt tgcgcaaact attaactggc
     2521 gaactactta ctctagcttc ccggcaacaa ttaatagact ggatggaggc ggataaagtt
     2581 gcaggaccac ttctgcgctc ggcccttccg gctggctggt ttattgctga taaatctgga
     2641 gccggtgagc gtgggtctcg cggtatcatt gcagcactgg ggccagatgg taagccctcc
     2701 cgtatcgtag ttatctacac gacggggagt caggcaacta tggatgaacg aaatagacag
     2761 atcgctgaga taggtgcctc actgattaag cattggtaac tgtcagacca agtttactca
     2821 tatatacttt agattgattt aaaacttcat ttttaattta aaaggatcta ggtgaagatc
     2881 ctttttgata atctcatgac caaaatccct taacgtgagt tttcgttcca ctgagcgtca
     2941 gaccccgtag aaaagatcaa aggatcttct tgagatcctt tttttctgcg cgtaatctgc
     3001 tgcttgcaaa caaaaaaacc accgctacca gcggtggttt gtttgccgga tcaagagcta
     3061 ccaactcttt ttccgaaggt aactggcttc agcagagcgc agataccaaa tactgtcctt
     3121 ctagtgtagc cgtagttagg ccaccacttc aagaactctg tagcaccgcc tacatacctc
     3181 gctctgctaa tcctgttacc agtggctgct gccagtggcg ataagtcgtg tcttaccggg
     3241 ttggactcaa gacgatagtt accggataag gcgcagcggt cgggctgaac ggggggttcg
     3301 tgcacacagc ccagcttgga gcgaacgacc tacaccgaac tgagatacct acagcgtgag
     3361 ctatgagaaa gcgccacgct tcccgaaggg agaaaggcgg acaggtatcc ggtaagcggc
     3421 agggtcggaa caggagagcg cacgagggag cttccagggg gaaacgcctg gtatctttat
     3481 agtcctgtcg ggtttcgcca cctctgactt gagcgtcgat ttttgtgatg ctcgtcaggg
     3541 gggcggagcc tatggaaaaa cgccagcaac gcggcctttt tacggttcct ggccttttgc
     3601 tggccttttg ctcacatgtt ctttcctgcg ttatcccctg attctgtgga taaccgtatt
     3661 accgcctttg agtgagctga taccgctcgc cgcagccgaa cgaccgagcg cagcgagtca
     3721 gtgagcgagg aagcggaaga gcgcctgatg cggtattttc tccttacgca tctgtgcggt
     3781 atttcacacc gcatatatgg tgcactctca gtacaatctg ctctgatgcc gcatagttaa
     3841 gccagtatac actccgctat cgctacgtga ctgggtcatg gctgcgcccc gacacccgcc
     3901 aacacccgct gacgcgccct gacgggcttg tctgctcccg gcatccgctt acagacaagc
     3961 tgtgaccgtc tccgggagct gcatgtgtca gaggttttca ccgtcatcac cgaaacgcgc
     4021 gaggcagctg cggtaaagct catcagcgtg gtcgtgaagc gattcacaga tgtctgcctg
     4081 ttcatccgcg tccagctcgt tgagtttctc cagaagcgtt aatgtctggc ttctgataaa
     4141 gcgggccatg ttaagggcgg ttttttcctg tttggtcact gatgcctccg tgtaaggggg
     4201 atttctgttc atgggggtaa tgataccgat gaaacgagag aggatgctca cgatacgggt
     4261 tactgatgat gaacatgccc ggttactgga acgttgtgag ggtaaacaac tggcggtatg
     4321 gatgcggcgg gaccagagaa aaatcactca gggtcaatgc cagcgcttcg ttaatacaga
     4381 tgtaggtgtt ccacagggta gccagcagca tcctgcgatg cagatccgga acataatggt
     4441 gcagggcgct gacttccgcg tttccagact ttacgaaaca cggaaaccga agaccattca
     4501 tgttgttgct caggtcgcag acgttttgca gcagcagtcg cttcacgttc gctcgcgtat
     4561 cggtgattca ttctgctaac cagtaaggca accccgccag cctagccggg tcctcaacga
     4621 caggagcacg atcatgcgca cccgtggggc cgccatgccg gcgataatgg cctgcttctc
     4681 gccgaaacgt ttggtggcgg gaccagtgac gaaggcttga gcgagggcgt gcaagattcc
     4741 gaataccgca agcgacaggc cgatcatcgt cgcgctccag cgaaagcggt cctcgccgaa
     4801 aatgacccag agcgctgccg gcacctgtcc tacgagttgc atgataaaga agacagtcat
     4861 aagtgcggcg acgatagtca tgccccgcgc ccaccggaag gagctgactg ggttgaaggc
     4921 tctcaagggc atcggtcgag atcccggtgc ctaatgagtg agctaactta cattaattgc
     4981 gttgcgctca ctgcccgctt tccagtcggg aaacctgtcg tgccagctgc attaatgaat
     5041 cggccaacgc gcggggagag gcggtttgcg tattgggcgc cagggtggtt tttcttttca
     5101 ccagtgagac gggcaacagc tgattgccct tcaccgcctg gccctgagag agttgcagca
     5161 agcggtccac gctggtttgc cccagcaggc gaaaatcctg tttgatggtg gttaacggcg
     5221 ggatataaca tgagctgtct tcggtatcgt cgtatcccac taccgagata tccgcaccaa
     5281 cgcgcagccc ggactcggta atggcgcgca ttgcgcccag cgccatctga tcgttggcaa
     5341 ccagcatcgc agtgggaacg atgccctcat tcagcatttg catggtttgt tgaaaaccgg
     5401 acatggcact ccagtcgcct tcccgttccg ctatcggctg aatttgattg cgagtgagat
     5461 atttatgcca gccagccaga cgcagacgcg ccgagacaga acttaatggg cccgctaaca
     5521 gcgcgatttg ctggtgaccc aatgcgacca gatgctccac gcccagtcgc gtaccgtctt
     5581 catgggagaa aataatactg ttgatgggtg tctggtcaga gacatcaaga aataacgccg
     5641 gaacattagt gcaggcagct tccacagcaa tggcatcctg gtcatccagc ggatagttaa
     5701 tgatcagccc actgacgcgt tgcgcgagaa gattgtgcac cgccgcttta caggcttcga
     5761 cgccgcttcg ttctaccatc gacaccacca cgctggcacc cagttgatcg gcgcgagatt
     5821 taatcgccgc gacaatttgc gacggcgcgt gcagggccag actggaggtg gcaacgccaa
     5881 tcagcaacga ctgtttgccc gccagttgtt gtgccacgcg gttgggaatg taattcagct
     5941 ccgccatcgc cgcttccact ttttcccgcg ttttcgcaga aacgtggctg gcctggttca
     6001 ccacgcggga aacggtctga taagagacac cggcatactc tgcgacatcg tataacgtta
     6061 ctggtttcac attcaccacc ctgaattgac tctcttccgg gcgctatcat gccataccgc
     6121 gaaaggtttt gcgccattcg atggtgtccg ggatctcgac gctctccctt atgcgactcc
     6181 tgcattagga agcagcccag tagtaggttg aggccgttga gcaccgccgc cgcaaggaat
     6241 ggtgcatgca aggagatggc gcccaacagt cccccggcca cggggcctgc caccataccc
     6301 acgccgaaac aagcgctcat gagcccgaag tggcgagccc gatcttcccc at
//
