# Supplementary material for: Design and implementation of aerobic and ambient CO2-reduction as an entry-point for enhanced carbon fixation
Source: Nat Commun. 2025 Apr 1;16:3134. doi: 10.1038/s41467-025-57549-4 (PMC11961710; doi:10.1038/s41467-025-57549-4)
Supplement: Supplementary file 6 — Supplementary Data 3 [file 41467_2025_57549_MOESM6_ESM.zip › CORE cycle - GenBank Files/pET22b-Kce10.gb]

LOCUS       pET22b-Kce10            6358 bp ds-DNA     circular SYN 26-MAR-2024
DEFINITION  pET-22b(+)_LIC_K.
ACCESSION   urn.local...17-hiu20fg
KEYWORDS    .
SOURCE      synthetic DNA construct
  ORGANISM  synthetic DNA construct.
REFERENCE   1  (bases 1 to 6358)
  AUTHORS   Ari Satanowski
  TITLE     Direct Submission
  JOURNAL   Exported Tuesday, Dec 8, 2020 from SnapGene 5.2.3 to Vector NTI(R)
            format https://www.snapgene.com
COMMENT     ##Publication-START##
            Source publication  :: http://dx.doi.org/10.1038/nchembio.1387
            Contact information :: toerb@mpi-marburg.mpg.de
            ##Publication-END##
FEATURES             Location/Qualifiers
     promoter        105..123
                     /note="promoter for bacteriophage T7 RNA polymerase"
                     /label="T7 promoter"
     protein_bind    124..148
                     /bound_moiety="lac repressor encoded by lacI"
                     /note="The lac repressor binds to the lac operator to 
                     inhibit transcription in E. coli. This inhibition can be
                     relieved by adding lactose or
                     isopropyl-beta-D-thiogalactopyranoside (IPTG)."
                     /label="lac operator"
     misc_feature    166..192
                     /label="LIC-Site_F"
     CDS             193..213
                     /codon_start=1
                     /product="6xHis affinity tag"
                     /label="6xHis"
     CDS             214..1146
                     /codon_start=1
                     /label="KCE10 (ENA ABK74654)"
     misc_feature    1150..1168
                     /label="LIC-Site_R"
     CDS             1190..1207
                     /codon_start=1
                     /product="6xHis affinity tag"
                     /label="6xHis (irrelevant)"
     terminator      1274..1321
                     /note="transcription terminator for bacteriophage T7 RNA 
                     polymerase"
                     /label="T7 terminator"
     rep_origin      1358..1813
                     /direction="RIGHT"
                     /note="f1 bacteriophage origin of replication; arrow 
                     indicates direction of (+) strand synthesis"
                     /label="f1 ori"
     promoter        1840..1944
                     /gene="bla"
                     /label="AmpR promoter"
     CDS             1945..2805
                     /codon_start=1
                     /gene="bla"
                     /product="beta-lactamase"
                     /note="confers resistance to ampicillin, carbenicillin,
                     and related antibiotics"
                     /label="AmpR"
     rep_origin      2976..3564
                     /direction="RIGHT"
                     /note="high-copy-number ColE1/pMB1/pBR322/pUC origin of 
                     replication"
                     /label="ori"
     misc_feature    3750..3892
                     /note="basis of mobility region from pBR322"
                     /label="bom"
     CDS             complement(3994..4185)
                     /codon_start=1
                     /gene="rop"
                     /product="Rop protein, which maintains plasmids at low
                     copy number"
                     /translation="MTKQEKTALNMARFIRSQTLTLLEKLNELDADEQADICESLHDH
                     ADELYRSCLARFGDDGENL"
                     /label="rop"
     CDS             complement(4994..6076)
                     /codon_start=1
                     /gene="lacI"
                     /product="lac repressor"
                     /note="The lac repressor binds to the lac operator to 
                     inhibit transcription in E. coli. This inhibition can be
                     relieved by adding lactose or
                     isopropyl-beta-D-thiogalactopyranoside (IPTG)."
                     /translation="MKPVTLYDVAEYAGVSYQTVSRVVNQASHVSAKTREKVEAAMAE
                     LNYIPNRVAQQLAGKQSLLIGVATSSLALHAPSQIVAAIKSRADQLGASVVVSMVERS
                     GVEACKAAVHNLLAQRVSGLIINYPLDDQDAIAVEAACTNVPALFLDVSDQTPINSII
                     FSHEDGTRLGVEHLVALGHQQIALLAGPLSSVSARLRLAGWHKYLTRNQIQPIAEREG
                     DWSAMSGFQQTMQMLNEGIVPTAMLVANDQMALGAMRAITESGLRVGADISVVGYDDT
                     EDSSCYIPPLTTIKQDFRLLGQTSVDRLLQLSQGQAVKGNQLLPVSLVKRKTTLAPNT
                     QTASPRALADSLMQLARQVSRLESGQ"
                     /label="lacI"
     promoter        complement(6077..6154)
                     /gene="lacI"
ORIGIN      
        1 cggtgatgtc ggcgatatag gcgccagcaa ccgcacctgt ggcgccggtg atgccggcca
       61 cgatgcgtcc ggcgtagagg atcgagatct cgatcccgcg aaattaatac gactcactat
      121 aggggaattg tgagcggata acaattcccc tctagaaata attttgttta attcaaagaa
      181 ggagatagga tcatgcatca tcaccatcac cataaccagt ccatgaacga caaggtcatc
      241 atcacgtgcg ccgtgaccgg cggcatgacc gtgcccgcgc agtccaaggc catcccgatc
      301 accgtcgacg agatcgtccg cgcgggtgtg gaggccgccg aggccggtgc cgccgtgctg
      361 catgtccacg tgcgtgagga gacgacggga cggccggtcg ccgatctcga cctgttcgag
      421 cgggcgctca ccgaactcaa gaagaacacc gacgccgtca tccagcccac taccggcggc
      481 ggccgcggca tgaccgtgga ggagcgcgcg tcggtgctga agttccgccc ggaaatggcc
      541 acattcaacg cgggcagctt caacttcggc ctgttcccgg tcgcggcgcg ggatctgccg
      601 ttcgccgatt gggagcgtga ctacctcgaa ggcaccaccg actacatctt caagaacacc
      661 ttcgcggaca tgacctacat ggccgagcag atgcgccagt ccgagacgcg cccggagatc
      721 gaggtgtacg acgtcggcca catctacaac ctggagcagc tggtcaagga cggtgtcctg
      781 gagccgccgt tcaacctgca gttcgtcctc ggtgtccttg gtgccaacgc cgcggagccc
      841 gatcagctca tccacatgct gcgcaccgcc gagcgggtgt tcggccggga cgcgttcacg
      901 tggtcggccg cgggcgtcgg ctaccgcggc gagttcggtc tcgcggcgct gtcgctgatc
      961 ctgggcggca acgtgcgcgt cggcctcgag gacaacctgc ggatcaccag gaccgagaac
     1021 gcgacctcca acgcgcagtt ggtgcgcaag gccgtcgacc tcgccgctac gttcgaccgc
     1081 gcaccggcca cacccgacga ggcgcgtcag ttcctgggcc tgaagggtgc cgcggcggtc
     1141 gggttctaag atcactatcc attacacgaa gcttgcggcc gcactcgagc accaccacca
     1201 ccaccactga gatccggctg ctaacaaagc ccgaaaggaa gctgagttgg ctgctgccac
     1261 cgctgagcaa taactagcat aaccccttgg ggcctctaaa cgggtcttga ggggtttttt
     1321 gctgaaagga ggaactatat ccggattggc gaatgggnnn nnnnnnnnnn nnnnnnnnnn
     1381 nnnnnnnnnn nnnnnnnnnn nnnnnnnnnn nnnnnnnnnn nnnnnnnnnn nnnnnnnnnn
     1441 nnnnnnnnnn nnnnnnnnnn nnnnnnnnnn nnnnnnnnnn ncnnnnnnnn nnnnnnnnnn
     1501 nnnnnnnnnn nnnnnnnnnn nnnnnnnnnn nnnnnnnnnn nnnnnnnnnn nnnnnnnnnn
     1561 nnnnnnnnnn nnnannnnnn nnnnnnnnnn nnnnnnnnnn nnnnnnnnnn nnnnnnnnnn
     1621 nnncctttga cgttggagtc cacgttcttt aatagtggac tcttgttcca aactggaaca
     1681 acactcaacc ctatctcggt ctattctttt gatttataag ggattttgcc gatttcggcc
     1741 tattggttaa aaaatgagct gatttaacaa aaatttaacg cgaattttaa caaaatatta
     1801 acgtttacaa tttcaggtgg cacttttcgg ggaaatgtgc gcggaacccc tatttgttta
     1861 tttttctaaa tacattcaaa tatgtatccg ctcatgagac aataaccctg ataaatgctt
     1921 caataatatt gaaaaaggaa gagtatgagt attcaacatt tccgtgtcgc ccttattccc
     1981 ttttttgcgg cattttgcct tcctgttttt gctcacccag aaacgctggt gaaagtaaaa
     2041 gatgctgaag atcagttggg tgcacgagtg ggttacatcg aactggatct caacagcggt
     2101 aagatccttg agagttttcg ccccgaagaa cgttttccaa tgatgagcac ttttaaagtt
     2161 ctgctatgtg gcgcggtatt atcccgtatt gacgccgggc aagagcaact cggtcgccgc
     2221 atacactatt ctcagaatga cttggttgag tactcaccag tcacagaaaa gcatcttacg
     2281 gatggcatga cagtaagaga attatgcagt gctgccataa ccatgagtga taacactgcg
     2341 gccaacttac ttctgacaac gatcggagga ccgaaggagc taaccgcttt tttgcacaac
     2401 atgggggatc atgtaactcg ccttgatcgt tgggaaccgg agctgaatga agccatacca
     2461 aacgacgagc gtgacaccac gatgcctgca gcaatggcaa caacgttgcg caaactatta
     2521 actggcgaac tacttactct agcttcccgg caacaattaa tagactggat ggaggcggat
     2581 aaagttgcag gaccacttct gcgctcggcc cttccggctg gctggtttat tgctgataaa
     2641 tctggagccg gtgagcgtgg gtctcgcggt atcattgcag cactggggcc agatggtaag
     2701 ccctcccgta tcgtagttat ctacacgacg gggagtcagg caactatgga tgaacgaaat
     2761 agacagatcg ctgagatagg tgcctcactg attaagcatt ggtaactgtc agaccaagtt
     2821 tactcatata tactttagat tgatttaaaa cttcattttt aatttaaaag gatctaggtg
     2881 aagatccttt ttgataatct catgaccaaa atcccttaac gtgagttttc gttccactga
     2941 gcgtcagacc ccgtagaaaa gatcaaagga tcttcttgag atcctttttt tctgcgcgta
     3001 atctgctgct tgcaaacaaa aaaaccaccg ctaccagcgg tggtttgttt gccggatcaa
     3061 gagctaccaa ctctttttcc gaaggtaact ggcttcagca gagcgcagat accaaatact
     3121 gtccttctag tgtagccgta gttaggccac cacttcaaga actctgtagc accgcctaca
     3181 tacctcgctc tgctaatcct gttaccagtg gctgctgcca gtggcgataa gtcgtgtctt
     3241 accgggttgg actcaagacg atagttaccg gataaggcgc agcggtcggg ctgaacgggg
     3301 ggttcgtgca cacagcccag cttggagcga acgacctaca ccgaactgag atacctacag
     3361 cgtgagctat gagaaagcgc cacgcttccc gaagggagaa aggcggacag gtatccggta
     3421 agcggcaggg tcggaacagg agagcgcacg agggagcttc cagggggaaa cgcctggtat
     3481 ctttatagtc ctgtcgggtt tcgccacctc tgacttgagc gtcgattttt gtgatgctcg
     3541 tcaggggggc ggagcctatg gaaaaacgcc agcaacgcgg cctttttacg gttcctggcc
     3601 ttttgctggc cttttgctca catgttcttt cctgcgttat cccctgattc tgtggataac
     3661 cgtattaccg cctttgagtg agctgatacc gctcgccgca gccgaacgac cgagcgcagc
     3721 gagtcagtga gcgaggaagc ggaagagcgc ctgatgcggt attttctcct tacgcatctg
     3781 tgcggtattt cacaccgcat atatggtgca ctctcagtac aatctgctct gatgccgcat
     3841 agttaagcca gtatacactc cgctatcgct acgtgactgg gtcatggctg cgccccgaca
     3901 cccgccaaca cccgctgacg cgccctgacg ggcttgtctg ctcccggcat ccgcttacag
     3961 acaagctgtg accgtctccg ggagctgcat gtgtcagagg ttttcaccgt catcaccgaa
     4021 acgcgcgagg cagctgcggt aaagctcatc agcgtggtcg tgaagcgatt cacagatgtc
     4081 tgcctgttca tccgcgtcca gctcgttgag tttctccaga agcgttaatg tctggcttct
     4141 gataaagcgg gccatgttaa gggcggtttt ttcctgtttg gtcactgatg cctccgtgta
     4201 agggggattt ctgttcatgg gggtaatgat accgatgaaa cgagagagga tgctcacgat
     4261 acgggttact gatgatgaac atgcccggtt actggaacgt tgtgagggta aacaactggc
     4321 ggtatggatg cggcgggacc agagaaaaat cactcagggt caatgccagc gcttcgttaa
     4381 tacagatgta ggtgttccac agggtagcca gcagcatcct gcgatgcaga tccggaacat
     4441 aatggtgcag ggcgctgact tccgcgtttc cagactttac gaaacacgga aaccgaagac
     4501 cattcatgtt gttgctcagg tcgcagacgt tttgcagcag cagtcgcttc acgttcgctc
     4561 gcgtatcggt gattcattct gctaaccagt aaggcaaccc cgccagccta gccgggtcct
     4621 caacgacagg agcacgatca tgcgcacccg tggggccgcc atgccggcga taatggcctg
     4681 cttctcgccg aaacgtttgg tggcgggacc agtgacgaag gcttgagcga gggcgtgcaa
     4741 gattccgaat accgcaagcg acaggccgat catcgtcgcg ctccagcgaa agcggtcctc
     4801 gccgaaaatg acccagagcg ctgccggcac ctgtcctacg agttgcatga taaagaagac
     4861 agtcataagt gcggcgacga tagtcatgcc ccgcgcccac cggaaggagc tgactgggtt
     4921 gaaggctctc aagggcatcg gtcgagatcc cggtgcctaa tgagtgagct aacttacatt
     4981 aattgcgttg cgctcactgc ccgctttcca gtcgggaaac ctgtcgtgcc agctgcatta
     5041 atgaatcggc caacgcgcgg ggagaggcgg tttgcgtatt gggcgccagg gtggtttttc
     5101 ttttcaccag tgagacgggc aacagctgat tgcccttcac cgcctggccc tgagagagtt
     5161 gcagcaagcg gtccacgctg gtttgcccca gcaggcgaaa atcctgtttg atggtggtta
     5221 acggcgggat ataacatgag ctgtcttcgg tatcgtcgta tcccactacc gagatatccg
     5281 caccaacgcg cagcccggac tcggtaatgg cgcgcattgc gcccagcgcc atctgatcgt
     5341 tggcaaccag catcgcagtg ggaacgatgc cctcattcag catttgcatg gtttgttgaa
     5401 aaccggacat ggcactccag tcgccttccc gttccgctat cggctgaatt tgattgcgag
     5461 tgagatattt atgccagcca gccagacgca gacgcgccga gacagaactt aatgggcccg
     5521 ctaacagcgc gatttgctgg tgacccaatg cgaccagatg ctccacgccc agtcgcgtac
     5581 cgtcttcatg ggagaaaata atactgttga tgggtgtctg gtcagagaca tcaagaaata
     5641 acgccggaac attagtgcag gcagcttcca cagcaatggc atcctggtca tccagcggat
     5701 agttaatgat cagcccactg acgcgttgcg cgagaagatt gtgcaccgcc gctttacagg
     5761 cttcgacgcc gcttcgttct accatcgaca ccaccacgct ggcacccagt tgatcggcgc
     5821 gagatttaat cgccgcgaca atttgcgacg gcgcgtgcag ggccagactg gaggtggcaa
     5881 cgccaatcag caacgactgt ttgcccgcca gttgttgtgc cacgcggttg ggaatgtaat
     5941 tcagctccgc catcgccgct tccacttttt cccgcgtttt cgcagaaacg tggctggcct
     6001 ggttcaccac gcgggaaacg gtctgataag agacaccggc atactctgcg acatcgtata
     6061 acgttactgg tttcacattc accaccctga attgactctc ttccgggcgc tatcatgcca
     6121 taccgcgaaa ggttttgcgc cattcgatgg tgtccgggat ctcgacgctc tcccttatgc
     6181 gactcctgca ttaggaagca gcccagtagt aggttgaggc cgttgagcac cgccgccgca
     6241 aggaatggtg catgcaagga gatggcgccc aacagtcccc cggccacggg gcctgccacc
     6301 atacccacgc cgaaacaagc gctcatgagc ccgaagtggc gagcccgatc ttccccat
//
