# Supplementary material for: Design and implementation of aerobic and ambient CO2-reduction as an entry-point for enhanced carbon fixation
Source: Nat Commun. 2025 Apr 1;16:3134. doi: 10.1038/s41467-025-57549-4 (PMC11961710; doi:10.1038/s41467-025-57549-4)
Supplement: Supplementary file 6 — Supplementary Data 3 [file 41467_2025_57549_MOESM6_ESM.zip › CORE cycle - GenBank Files/pET22b-Kce407.gb]

LOCUS       pET22b-Kce407           6355 bp ds-DNA     circular SYN 26-MAR-2024
DEFINITION  pET-22b(+)_LIC_K.
ACCESSION   urn.local...1d-hiu20fg
KEYWORDS    .
SOURCE      synthetic DNA construct
  ORGANISM  synthetic DNA construct.
REFERENCE   1  (bases 1 to 6358)
  AUTHORS   Ari Satanowski
  TITLE     Direct Submission
  JOURNAL   Exported Tuesday, Dec 8, 2020 from SnapGene 5.2.3 to Vector NTI(R)
            format https://www.snapgene.com
COMMENT     ##Publication-START##
            Source publication  :: http://dx.doi.org/10.1038/nchembio.1387
            Contact information :: toerb@mpi-marburg.mpg.de
            ##Publication-END##
FEATURES             Location/Qualifiers
     promoter        105..123
                     /note="promoter for bacteriophage T7 RNA polymerase"
                     /label="T7 promoter"
     protein_bind    124..148
                     /bound_moiety="lac repressor encoded by lacI"
                     /note="The lac repressor binds to the lac operator to 
                     inhibit transcription in E. coli. This inhibition can be
                     relieved by adding lactose or
                     isopropyl-beta-D-thiogalactopyranoside (IPTG)."
                     /label="lac operator"
     misc_feature    166..192
                     /label="LIC-Site_F"
     CDS             193..1146
                     /codon_start=1
                     /locus_tag="RMET_RS27060"
                     /old_locus_tag="Rmet_5291"
                     /inference="COORDINATES: similar to AA
                     sequence:RefSeq:WP_008644153.1"
                     /note="Derived by automated computational analysis using
                     gene prediction method: Protein Homology."
                     /transl_table=11
                     /product="3-keto-5-aminohexanoate cleavage protein"
                     /protein_id="WP_011519695.1"
                     /db_xref="GI:499838961"
                     /Original_Translation="MAAPQSKVIVTCAVTGSIHTPTMSPYLPITAREIE
                     DEAVAAAEAGAAIVHLHARNPENGQPSQDPALFRAFLPRIAARSDVVINLTTGGAPNM
                     SVEERLQPALQLKPEVASLNMGSMNFGLYPMLARHATFKHDWERPYLEGSEDRVFRNT
                     FKEIRYILESCADNGTRFEIECYDTSHLYTAAHFIDRGILKPPFFIQSVFGLLGGIGT
                     HADDVMHMRRTAERLFGKDYYWSVLGAGRSQMPIASMAAAMGGNVRVGLEDSLWEDRG
                     KLSTSNADQVKRVVGILRSLNLDVASPDEARDMLQLKGRDAVAF"
                     /modified_by="marchald"
     CDS             193..213
                     /codon_start=1
                     /product="6xHis affinity tag"
                     /label="6xHis"
     gene            <214..1146
                     /locus_tag="RMET_RS27060"
                     /old_locus_tag="Rmet_5291"
     source          complement(<214..>1146)
                     /organism="Cupriavidus metallidurans CH34"
                     /mol_type="genomic DNA"
                     /strain="CH34"
                     /type_material="type strain of Ralstonia metallidurans"
                     /db_xref="taxon:266264"
                     /plasmid="megaplasmid"
     Mutation        1145
                     /created_by="marchald"
                     /label="g→a"
     misc_feature    1147..1165
                     /label="LIC-Site_R"
     CDS             1187..1204
                     /codon_start=1
                     /product="6xHis affinity tag"
                     /label="6xHis (irrelevant)"
     terminator      1271..1318
                     /note="transcription terminator for bacteriophage T7 RNA 
                     polymerase"
                     /label="T7 terminator"
     rep_origin      1355..1810
                     /direction="RIGHT"
                     /note="f1 bacteriophage origin of replication; arrow 
                     indicates direction of (+) strand synthesis"
                     /label="f1 ori"
     promoter        1837..1941
                     /gene="bla"
                     /label="AmpR promoter"
     CDS             1942..2802
                     /codon_start=1
                     /gene="bla"
                     /product="beta-lactamase"
                     /note="confers resistance to ampicillin, carbenicillin,
                     and related antibiotics"
                     /label="AmpR"
     rep_origin      2973..3561
                     /direction="RIGHT"
                     /note="high-copy-number ColE1/pMB1/pBR322/pUC origin of 
                     replication"
                     /label="ori"
     misc_feature    3747..3889
                     /note="basis of mobility region from pBR322"
                     /label="bom"
     CDS             complement(3991..4182)
                     /codon_start=1
                     /gene="rop"
                     /product="Rop protein, which maintains plasmids at low
                     copy number"
                     /translation="MTKQEKTALNMARFIRSQTLTLLEKLNELDADEQADICESLHDH
                     ADELYRSCLARFGDDGENL"
                     /label="rop"
     CDS             complement(4991..6073)
                     /codon_start=1
                     /gene="lacI"
                     /product="lac repressor"
                     /note="The lac repressor binds to the lac operator to 
                     inhibit transcription in E. coli. This inhibition can be
                     relieved by adding lactose or
                     isopropyl-beta-D-thiogalactopyranoside (IPTG)."
                     /translation="MKPVTLYDVAEYAGVSYQTVSRVVNQASHVSAKTREKVEAAMAE
                     LNYIPNRVAQQLAGKQSLLIGVATSSLALHAPSQIVAAIKSRADQLGASVVVSMVERS
                     GVEACKAAVHNLLAQRVSGLIINYPLDDQDAIAVEAACTNVPALFLDVSDQTPINSII
                     FSHEDGTRLGVEHLVALGHQQIALLAGPLSSVSARLRLAGWHKYLTRNQIQPIAEREG
                     DWSAMSGFQQTMQMLNEGIVPTAMLVANDQMALGAMRAITESGLRVGADISVVGYDDT
                     EDSSCYIPPLTTIKQDFRLLGQTSVDRLLQLSQGQAVKGNQLLPVSLVKRKTTLAPNT
                     QTASPRALADSLMQLARQVSRLESGQ"
                     /label="lacI"
     promoter        complement(6074..6151)
                     /gene="lacI"
ORIGIN      
        1 cggtgatgtc ggcgatatag gcgccagcaa ccgcacctgt ggcgccggtg atgccggcca
       61 cgatgcgtcc ggcgtagagg atcgagatct cgatcccgcg aaattaatac gactcactat
      121 aggggaattg tgagcggata acaattcccc tctagaaata attttgttta attcaaagaa
      181 ggagatagga tcatgcatca tcaccatcac catgcagcac cacagagcaa ggtgatcgtc
      241 acctgcgccg tgaccggcag tattcacacc cccacaatgt cgccttatct ccccatcacc
      301 gccagggaga tcgaagacga ggccgttgcc gcggcggagg ctggcgcggc cattgtccat
      361 ctccatgcgc gaaacccgga gaatggccag ccatcgcaag acccggccct ctttcgtgcg
      421 tttctcccac ggatcgcggc ccgttcggac gtcgtgatca atctcacgac tggtggcgcc
      481 cccaacatgt cggtggaaga acgcttgcag ccggcacttc aactcaagcc cgaggttgcc
      541 tcgttgaaca tggggtccat gaacttcggt ctctatccga tgctcgcccg gcacgcgacg
      601 ttcaagcacg actgggaacg tccttacctc gaaggctccg aggaccgtgt gttccgcaac
      661 acgttcaagg agatccgcta catcctcgaa tcctgcgccg acaacggcac acgcttcgag
      721 atcgagtgct acgacacgag ccacctttac acggccgcgc acttcattga tcgcggcatc
      781 ctcaagccgc ctttcttcat ccagtccgtg ttcggcctgt tgggcggcat cggcacgcac
      841 gccgacgatg tcatgcacat gcgccgcacc gcggagcgcc tgttcggcaa ggactactac
      901 tggtccgtgc tcggcgctgg tcgcagccag atgccgattg catcgatggc ggcggcgatg
      961 ggcggaaacg tccgcgttgg cctggaggat tcactctggg aagaccgcgg caagctgtcc
     1021 accagcaacg ccgaccaggt caaacgcgtg gttggcattc tgaggtcgct gaacctcgac
     1081 gtggcatcgc cggacgaggc ccgcgacatg ctgcagctaa agggccgcga tgccgtcgcg
     1141 ttctaagatc actatccatt acacgaagct tgcggccgca ctcgagcacc accaccacca
     1201 ccactgagat ccggctgcta acaaagcccg aaaggaagct gagttggctg ctgccaccgc
     1261 tgagcaataa ctagcataac cccttggggc ctctaaacgg gtcttgaggg gttttttgct
     1321 gaaaggagga actatatccg gattggcgaa tgggnnnnnn nnnnnnnnnn nnnnnnnnnn
     1381 nnnnnnnnnn nnnnnnnnnn nnnnnnnnnn nnnnnnnnnn nnnnnnnnnn nnnnnnnnnn
     1441 nnnnnnnnnn nnnnnnnnnn nnnnnnnnnn nnnnnnnncn nnnnnnnnnn nnnnnnnnnn
     1501 nnnnnnnnnn nnnnnnnnnn nnnnnnnnnn nnnnnnnnnn nnnnnnnnnn nnnnnnnnnn
     1561 nnnnnnnnnn annnnnnnnn nnnnnnnnnn nnnnnnnnnn nnnnnnnnnn nnnnnnnnnn
     1621 cctttgacgt tggagtccac gttctttaat agtggactct tgttccaaac tggaacaaca
     1681 ctcaacccta tctcggtcta ttcttttgat ttataaggga ttttgccgat ttcggcctat
     1741 tggttaaaaa atgagctgat ttaacaaaaa tttaacgcga attttaacaa aatattaacg
     1801 tttacaattt caggtggcac ttttcgggga aatgtgcgcg gaacccctat ttgtttattt
     1861 ttctaaatac attcaaatat gtatccgctc atgagacaat aaccctgata aatgcttcaa
     1921 taatattgaa aaaggaagag tatgagtatt caacatttcc gtgtcgccct tattcccttt
     1981 tttgcggcat tttgccttcc tgtttttgct cacccagaaa cgctggtgaa agtaaaagat
     2041 gctgaagatc agttgggtgc acgagtgggt tacatcgaac tggatctcaa cagcggtaag
     2101 atccttgaga gttttcgccc cgaagaacgt tttccaatga tgagcacttt taaagttctg
     2161 ctatgtggcg cggtattatc ccgtattgac gccgggcaag agcaactcgg tcgccgcata
     2221 cactattctc agaatgactt ggttgagtac tcaccagtca cagaaaagca tcttacggat
     2281 ggcatgacag taagagaatt atgcagtgct gccataacca tgagtgataa cactgcggcc
     2341 aacttacttc tgacaacgat cggaggaccg aaggagctaa ccgctttttt gcacaacatg
     2401 ggggatcatg taactcgcct tgatcgttgg gaaccggagc tgaatgaagc cataccaaac
     2461 gacgagcgtg acaccacgat gcctgcagca atggcaacaa cgttgcgcaa actattaact
     2521 ggcgaactac ttactctagc ttcccggcaa caattaatag actggatgga ggcggataaa
     2581 gttgcaggac cacttctgcg ctcggccctt ccggctggct ggtttattgc tgataaatct
     2641 ggagccggtg agcgtgggtc tcgcggtatc attgcagcac tggggccaga tggtaagccc
     2701 tcccgtatcg tagttatcta cacgacgggg agtcaggcaa ctatggatga acgaaataga
     2761 cagatcgctg agataggtgc ctcactgatt aagcattggt aactgtcaga ccaagtttac
     2821 tcatatatac tttagattga tttaaaactt catttttaat ttaaaaggat ctaggtgaag
     2881 atcctttttg ataatctcat gaccaaaatc ccttaacgtg agttttcgtt ccactgagcg
     2941 tcagaccccg tagaaaagat caaaggatct tcttgagatc ctttttttct gcgcgtaatc
     3001 tgctgcttgc aaacaaaaaa accaccgcta ccagcggtgg tttgtttgcc ggatcaagag
     3061 ctaccaactc tttttccgaa ggtaactggc ttcagcagag cgcagatacc aaatactgtc
     3121 cttctagtgt agccgtagtt aggccaccac ttcaagaact ctgtagcacc gcctacatac
     3181 ctcgctctgc taatcctgtt accagtggct gctgccagtg gcgataagtc gtgtcttacc
     3241 gggttggact caagacgata gttaccggat aaggcgcagc ggtcgggctg aacggggggt
     3301 tcgtgcacac agcccagctt ggagcgaacg acctacaccg aactgagata cctacagcgt
     3361 gagctatgag aaagcgccac gcttcccgaa gggagaaagg cggacaggta tccggtaagc
     3421 ggcagggtcg gaacaggaga gcgcacgagg gagcttccag ggggaaacgc ctggtatctt
     3481 tatagtcctg tcgggtttcg ccacctctga cttgagcgtc gatttttgtg atgctcgtca
     3541 ggggggcgga gcctatggaa aaacgccagc aacgcggcct ttttacggtt cctggccttt
     3601 tgctggcctt ttgctcacat gttctttcct gcgttatccc ctgattctgt ggataaccgt
     3661 attaccgcct ttgagtgagc tgataccgct cgccgcagcc gaacgaccga gcgcagcgag
     3721 tcagtgagcg aggaagcgga agagcgcctg atgcggtatt ttctccttac gcatctgtgc
     3781 ggtatttcac accgcatata tggtgcactc tcagtacaat ctgctctgat gccgcatagt
     3841 taagccagta tacactccgc tatcgctacg tgactgggtc atggctgcgc cccgacaccc
     3901 gccaacaccc gctgacgcgc cctgacgggc ttgtctgctc ccggcatccg cttacagaca
     3961 agctgtgacc gtctccggga gctgcatgtg tcagaggttt tcaccgtcat caccgaaacg
     4021 cgcgaggcag ctgcggtaaa gctcatcagc gtggtcgtga agcgattcac agatgtctgc
     4081 ctgttcatcc gcgtccagct cgttgagttt ctccagaagc gttaatgtct ggcttctgat
     4141 aaagcgggcc atgttaaggg cggttttttc ctgtttggtc actgatgcct ccgtgtaagg
     4201 gggatttctg ttcatggggg taatgatacc gatgaaacga gagaggatgc tcacgatacg
     4261 ggttactgat gatgaacatg cccggttact ggaacgttgt gagggtaaac aactggcggt
     4321 atggatgcgg cgggaccaga gaaaaatcac tcagggtcaa tgccagcgct tcgttaatac
     4381 agatgtaggt gttccacagg gtagccagca gcatcctgcg atgcagatcc ggaacataat
     4441 ggtgcagggc gctgacttcc gcgtttccag actttacgaa acacggaaac cgaagaccat
     4501 tcatgttgtt gctcaggtcg cagacgtttt gcagcagcag tcgcttcacg ttcgctcgcg
     4561 tatcggtgat tcattctgct aaccagtaag gcaaccccgc cagcctagcc gggtcctcaa
     4621 cgacaggagc acgatcatgc gcacccgtgg ggccgccatg ccggcgataa tggcctgctt
     4681 ctcgccgaaa cgtttggtgg cgggaccagt gacgaaggct tgagcgaggg cgtgcaagat
     4741 tccgaatacc gcaagcgaca ggccgatcat cgtcgcgctc cagcgaaagc ggtcctcgcc
     4801 gaaaatgacc cagagcgctg ccggcacctg tcctacgagt tgcatgataa agaagacagt
     4861 cataagtgcg gcgacgatag tcatgccccg cgcccaccgg aaggagctga ctgggttgaa
     4921 ggctctcaag ggcatcggtc gagatcccgg tgcctaatga gtgagctaac ttacattaat
     4981 tgcgttgcgc tcactgcccg ctttccagtc gggaaacctg tcgtgccagc tgcattaatg
     5041 aatcggccaa cgcgcgggga gaggcggttt gcgtattggg cgccagggtg gtttttcttt
     5101 tcaccagtga gacgggcaac agctgattgc ccttcaccgc ctggccctga gagagttgca
     5161 gcaagcggtc cacgctggtt tgccccagca ggcgaaaatc ctgtttgatg gtggttaacg
     5221 gcgggatata acatgagctg tcttcggtat cgtcgtatcc cactaccgag atatccgcac
     5281 caacgcgcag cccggactcg gtaatggcgc gcattgcgcc cagcgccatc tgatcgttgg
     5341 caaccagcat cgcagtggga acgatgccct cattcagcat ttgcatggtt tgttgaaaac
     5401 cggacatggc actccagtcg ccttcccgtt ccgctatcgg ctgaatttga ttgcgagtga
     5461 gatatttatg ccagccagcc agacgcagac gcgccgagac agaacttaat gggcccgcta
     5521 acagcgcgat ttgctggtga cccaatgcga ccagatgctc cacgcccagt cgcgtaccgt
     5581 cttcatggga gaaaataata ctgttgatgg gtgtctggtc agagacatca agaaataacg
     5641 ccggaacatt agtgcaggca gcttccacag caatggcatc ctggtcatcc agcggatagt
     5701 taatgatcag cccactgacg cgttgcgcga gaagattgtg caccgccgct ttacaggctt
     5761 cgacgccgct tcgttctacc atcgacacca ccacgctggc acccagttga tcggcgcgag
     5821 atttaatcgc cgcgacaatt tgcgacggcg cgtgcagggc cagactggag gtggcaacgc
     5881 caatcagcaa cgactgtttg cccgccagtt gttgtgccac gcggttggga atgtaattca
     5941 gctccgccat cgccgcttcc actttttccc gcgttttcgc agaaacgtgg ctggcctggt
     6001 tcaccacgcg ggaaacggtc tgataagaga caccggcata ctctgcgaca tcgtataacg
     6061 ttactggttt cacattcacc accctgaatt gactctcttc cgggcgctat catgccatac
     6121 cgcgaaaggt tttgcgccat tcgatggtgt ccgggatctc gacgctctcc cttatgcgac
     6181 tcctgcatta ggaagcagcc cagtagtagg ttgaggccgt tgagcaccgc cgccgcaagg
     6241 aatggtgcat gcaaggagat ggcgcccaac agtcccccgg ccacggggcc tgccaccata
     6301 cccacgccga aacaagcgct catgagcccg aagtggcgag cccgatcttc cccat
//
