# Supplementary material for: Design and implementation of aerobic and ambient CO2-reduction as an entry-point for enhanced carbon fixation
Source: Nat Commun. 2025 Apr 1;16:3134. doi: 10.1038/s41467-025-57549-4 (PMC11961710; doi:10.1038/s41467-025-57549-4)
Supplement: Supplementary file 6 — Supplementary Data 3 [file 41467_2025_57549_MOESM6_ESM.zip › CORE cycle - GenBank Files/pET16b-bcOAH.gb]

LOCUS       pET16b-bcOAH            6666 bp ds-DNA     circular SYN 26-MAR-2024
DEFINITION  Oxaloacetate hydrolase from Botrytis cinerea; UniProt Q6PNM8.
ACCESSION
VERSION     .
KEYWORDS    .
SOURCE      synthetic DNA construct
  ORGANISM  recombinant plasmid.
REFERENCE   1  (bases 1 to 6666)
  AUTHORS   .
  TITLE     Direct Submission
  JOURNAL   Exported Wednesday, Jun 3, 2020 from SnapGene 5.0.4
            https://www.snapgene.com
COMMENT     ##Publication-START##
            Source publication  :: Satanowski et al., 2024
            Creator             :: Ari Satanowski
            Contact information :: toerb@mpi-marburg.mpg.de
            ##Publication-END##
FEATURES             Location/Qualifiers
     source          1..6666
                     /organism="recombinant plasmid"
                     /mol_type="other DNA"
     promoter        105..123
                     /note="promoter for bacteriophage T7 RNA polymerase"
                     /label="T7 promoter"
     protein_bind    124..148
                     /bound_moiety="lac repressor encoded by lacI"
                     /note="The lac repressor binds to the lac operator to 
                     inhibit transcription in E. coli. This inhibition can be
                     relieved by adding lactose or
                     isopropyl-beta-D-thiogalactopyranoside (IPTG)."
                     /label="lac operator"
     RBS             163..185
                     /note="efficient ribosome binding site from bacteriophage
                     T7 gene 10 (Olins and Rangwala, 1989)"
     RBS             180..184
                     /note="ribosome binding site"
     CDS             192..194
                     /codon_start=1
                     /product="start codon"
                     /translation="M"
                     /label="ATG"
     CDS             198..227
                     /codon_start=1
                     /product="10xHis affinity tag"
                     /translation="HHHHHHHHHH"
                     /label="10xHis"
     CDS             240..251
                     /codon_start=1
                     /product="Factor Xa recognition and cleavage site"
                     /translation="IEGR"
                     /label="Factor Xa site"
     misc_feature    252..253
                     /note="multiple cloning site"
                     /label="MCS"
     CDS             258..1217
                     /codon_start=1
                     /product="GenBank: AAS99938.1"
                     /translation="PAYSDKVMLTFNNTVKQTTGFESGATKLKNMLRDSNELIVCPGV
                     YDGISARVALQVGFPALYMTGAGTTASRLGMADLGIAQLSDMKDHAEMIANLDPYGPP
                     LIADMDTGYGGPLIIDKAVKSYIRAGVAGFHIEDQIQNKRCGHLQGKKVVPAEEYYMR
                     IRAAKAAKEAMNSDIVLIARTDALQQLGYDECIKRLKVAREMGADVGLLEGYTSKEMA
                     AKTVKEFAPWPILLNMVENGSTPIITTKEAQEMGFRIMIFSFAALAPAYLAIQETFLR
                     LKRDGVVGTPKNLTPKALFDVCGLKDSIVVDTTAGGGAFADGV"
                     /label="BcOAH (codon-opt)"
     misc_feature    1219..1223
                     /note="multiple cloning site"
                     /label="MCS"
     terminator      1282..1329
                     /note="transcription terminator for bacteriophage T7 RNA 
                     polymerase"
                     /label="T7 terminator"
     promoter        complement(1504..1532)
                     /note="E. coli promoter for tetracycline efflux protein 
                     gene"
                     /label="tet promoter"
     promoter        1645..1749
                     /gene="bla"
                     /label="AmpR promoter"
     CDS             1750..2610
                     /codon_start=1
                     /gene="bla"
                     /product="beta-lactamase"
                     /note="confers resistance to ampicillin, carbenicillin,
                     and related antibiotics"
                     /translation="MSIQHFRVALIPFFAAFCLPVFAHPETLVKVKDAEDQLGARVGY
                     IELDLNSGKILESFRPEERFPMMSTFKVLLCGAVLSRVDAGQEQLGRRIHYSQNDLVE
                     YSPVTEKHLTDGMTVRELCSAAITMSDNTAANLLLTTIGGPKELTAFLHNMGDHVTRL
                     DRWEPELNEAIPNDERDTTMPAAMATTLRKLLTGELLTLASRQQLIDWMEADKVAGPL
                     LRSALPAGWFIADKSGAGERGSRGIIAALGPDGKPSRIVVIYTTGSQATMDERNRQIA
                     EIGASLIKHW"
                     /label="AmpR"
     rep_origin      2781..3369
                     /direction="RIGHT"
                     /note="high-copy-number ColE1/pMB1/pBR322/pUC origin of 
                     replication"
                     /label="ori"
     misc_feature    3555..3697
                     /note="basis of mobility region from pBR322"
                     /label="bom"
     CDS             complement(3799..3990)
                     /codon_start=1
                     /gene="rop"
                     /product="Rop protein"
                     /translation="MTKQEKTALNMARFIRSQTLTLLEKLNELDADEQADICESLHDH
                     ADELYRSCLARFGDDGENL"
                     /label="rop"
     CDS             complement(5302..6384)
                     /codon_start=1
                     /gene="lacI"
                     /product="lac repressor"
                     /note="The lac repressor binds to the lac operator to 
                     inhibit transcription in E. coli. This inhibition can be
                     relieved by adding lactose or
                     isopropyl-beta-D-thiogalactopyranoside (IPTG)."
                     /translation="MKPVTLYDVAEYAGVSYQTVSRVVNQASHVSAKTREKVEAAMAE
                     LNYIPNRVAQQLAGKQSLLIGVATSSLALHAPSQIVAAIKSRADQLGASVVVSMVERS
                     GVEACKAAVHNLLAQRVSGLIINYPLDDQDAIAVEAACTNVPALFLDVSDQTPINSII
                     FSHEDGTRLGVEHLVALGHQQIALLAGPLSSVSARLRLAGWHKYLTRNQIQPIAEREG
                     DWSAMSGFQQTMQMLNEGIVPTAMLVANDQMALGAMRAITESGLRVGADISVVGYDDT
                     EDSSCYIPPLTTIKQDFRLLGQTSVDRLLQLSQGQAVKGNQLLPVSLVKRKTTLAPNT
                     QTASPRALADSLMQLARQVSRLESGQ"
                     /label="lacI"
     promoter        complement(6385..6462)
                     /gene="lacI"
ORIGIN      
        1 cggtgatgtc ggcgatatag gcgccagcaa ccgcacctgt ggcgccggtg atgccggcca
       61 cgatgcgtcc ggcgtagagg atcgagatct cgatcccgcg aaattaatac gactcactat
      121 aggggaattg tgagcggata acaattcccc tctagaaata attttgttta actttaagaa
      181 ggagatatac catgggccat catcatcatc atcatcatca tcatcacagc agcggccata
      241 tcgaaggtcg tcatatgccg gcttactctg acaaagttat gctgaccttc aacaacaccg
      301 ttaaacagac caccggtttc gaatctggtg ctaccaaact gaaaaacatg ctgcgtgact
      361 ctaacgaact gatcgtttgc ccgggtgttt acgacggtat ctctgctcgt gttgctctgc
      421 aagttggttt cccggctctg tacatgaccg gtgctggtac caccgcttct cgtctgggta
      481 tggctgacct gggtatcgct cagctgtctg acatgaaaga ccacgctgaa atgatcgcta
      541 acctggaccc gtacggtccg ccgctgatcg ctgacatgga caccggttac ggtggtccgc
      601 tgatcatcga caaagctgtt aaatcttaca tccgtgctgg tgttgctggt ttccacatcg
      661 aagaccagat ccagaacaaa cgttgcggtc acctgcaagg taaaaaagtt gttccggctg
      721 aagaatacta catgcgtatc cgtgctgcta aagctgctaa agaagctatg aactctgaca
      781 tcgttctgat cgctcgtacc gacgctctgc aacagctggg ttacgacgaa tgtatcaaac
      841 gtctgaaagt tgctcgtgaa atgggtgctg acgttggtct gctggaaggt tacacctcta
      901 aagaaatggc tgctaaaacc gttaaagaat ttgctccgtg gccgatcctg ctgaacatgg
      961 ttgaaaacgg ttctaccccg atcatcacca ccaaagaagc tcaggaaatg ggtttccgta
     1021 tcatgatctt ctctttcgct gctctggctc cggcttacct ggctatccag gaaaccttcc
     1081 tgcgtctgaa acgtgacggt gttgttggta ccccgaaaaa cctgaccccg aaagctctgt
     1141 tcgacgtttg cggtctgaaa gactctatcg ttgttgacac caccgctggt ggtggtgctt
     1201 tcgctgacgg tgtttaagga tccggctgct aacaaagccc gaaaggaagc tgagttggct
     1261 gctgccaccg ctgagcaata actagcataa ccccttgggg cctctaaacg ggtcttgagg
     1321 ggttttttgc tgaaaggagg aactatatcc ggatatcccg caagaggccc ggcagtaccg
     1381 gcataaccaa gcctatgcct acagcatcca gggtgacggt gccgaggatg acgatgagcg
     1441 cattgttaga tttcatacac ggtgcctgac tgcgttagca atttaactgt gataaactac
     1501 cgcattaaag cttatcgatg ataagctgtc aaacatgaga attcttgaag acgaaagggc
     1561 ctcgtgatac gcctattttt ataggttaat gtcatgataa taatggtttc ttagacgtca
     1621 ggtggcactt ttcggggaaa tgtgcgcgga acccctattt gtttattttt ctaaatacat
     1681 tcaaatatgt atccgctcat gagacaataa ccctgataaa tgcttcaata atattgaaaa
     1741 aggaagagta tgagtattca acatttccgt gtcgccctta ttcccttttt tgcggcattt
     1801 tgccttcctg tttttgctca cccagaaacg ctggtgaaag taaaagatgc tgaagatcag
     1861 ttgggtgcac gagtgggtta catcgaactg gatctcaaca gcggtaagat ccttgagagt
     1921 tttcgccccg aagaacgttt tccaatgatg agcactttta aagttctgct atgtggcgcg
     1981 gtattatccc gtgttgacgc cgggcaagag caactcggtc gccgcataca ctattctcag
     2041 aatgacttgg ttgagtactc accagtcaca gaaaagcatc ttacggatgg catgacagta
     2101 agagaattat gcagtgctgc cataaccatg agtgataaca ctgcggccaa cttacttctg
     2161 acaacgatcg gaggaccgaa ggagctaacc gcttttttgc acaacatggg ggatcatgta
     2221 actcgccttg atcgttggga accggagctg aatgaagcca taccaaacga cgagcgtgac
     2281 accacgatgc ctgcagcaat ggcaacaacg ttgcgcaaac tattaactgg cgaactactt
     2341 actctagctt cccggcaaca attaatagac tggatggagg cggataaagt tgcaggacca
     2401 cttctgcgct cggcccttcc ggctggctgg tttattgctg ataaatctgg agccggtgag
     2461 cgtgggtctc gcggtatcat tgcagcactg gggccagatg gtaagccctc ccgtatcgta
     2521 gttatctaca cgacggggag tcaggcaact atggatgaac gaaatagaca gatcgctgag
     2581 ataggtgcct cactgattaa gcattggtaa ctgtcagacc aagtttactc atatatactt
     2641 tagattgatt taaaacttca tttttaattt aaaaggatct aggtgaagat cctttttgat
     2701 aatctcatga ccaaaatccc ttaacgtgag ttttcgttcc actgagcgtc agaccccgta
     2761 gaaaagatca aaggatcttc ttgagatcct ttttttctgc gcgtaatctg ctgcttgcaa
     2821 acaaaaaaac caccgctacc agcggtggtt tgtttgccgg atcaagagct accaactctt
     2881 tttccgaagg taactggctt cagcagagcg cagataccaa atactgtcct tctagtgtag
     2941 ccgtagttag gccaccactt caagaactct gtagcaccgc ctacatacct cgctctgcta
     3001 atcctgttac cagtggctgc tgccagtggc gataagtcgt gtcttaccgg gttggactca
     3061 agacgatagt taccggataa ggcgcagcgg tcgggctgaa cggggggttc gtgcacacag
     3121 cccagcttgg agcgaacgac ctacaccgaa ctgagatacc tacagcgtga gctatgagaa
     3181 agcgccacgc ttcccgaagg gagaaaggcg gacaggtatc cggtaagcgg cagggtcgga
     3241 acaggagagc gcacgaggga gcttccaggg ggaaacgcct ggtatcttta tagtcctgtc
     3301 gggtttcgcc acctctgact tgagcgtcga tttttgtgat gctcgtcagg ggggcggagc
     3361 ctatggaaaa acgccagcaa cgcggccttt ttacggttcc tggccttttg ctggcctttt
     3421 gctcacatgt tctttcctgc gttatcccct gattctgtgg ataaccgtat taccgccttt
     3481 gagtgagctg ataccgctcg ccgcagccga acgaccgagc gcagcgagtc agtgagcgag
     3541 gaagcggaag agcgcctgat gcggtatttt ctccttacgc atctgtgcgg tatttcacac
     3601 cgcatatatg gtgcactctc agtacaatct gctctgatgc cgcatagtta agccagtata
     3661 cactccgcta tcgctacgtg actgggtcat ggctgcgccc cgacacccgc caacacccgc
     3721 tgacgcgccc tgacgggctt gtctgctccc ggcatccgct tacagacaag ctgtgaccgt
     3781 ctccgggagc tgcatgtgtc agaggttttc accgtcatca ccgaaacgcg cgaggcagct
     3841 gcggtaaagc tcatcagcgt ggtcgtgaag cgattcacag atgtctgcct gttcatccgc
     3901 gtccagctcg ttgagtttct ccagaagcgt taatgtctgg cttctgataa agcgggccat
     3961 gttaagggcg gttttttcct gtttggtcac tgatgcctcc gtgtaagggg gatttctgtt
     4021 catgggggta atgataccga tgaaacgaga gaggatgctc acgatacggg ttactgatga
     4081 tgaacatgcc cggttactgg aacgttgtga gggtaaacaa ctggcggtat ggatgcggcg
     4141 ggaccagaga aaaatcactc agggtcaatg ccagcgcttc gttaatacag atgtaggtgt
     4201 tccacagggt agccagcagc atcctgcgat gcagatccgg aacataatgg tgcagggcgc
     4261 tgacttccgc gtttccagac tttacgaaac acggaaaccg aagaccattc atgttgttgc
     4321 tcaggtcgca gacgttttgc agcagcagtc gcttcacgtt cgctcgcgta tcggtgattc
     4381 attctgctaa ccagtaaggc aaccccgcca gcctagccgg gtcctcaacg acaggagcac
     4441 gatcatgcgc acccgtggcc aggacccaac gctgcccgag atgcgccgcg tgcggctgct
     4501 ggagatggcg gacgcgatgg atatgttctg ccaagggttg gtttgcgcat tcacagttct
     4561 ccgcaagaat tgattggctc caattcttgg agtggtgaat ccgttagcga ggtgccgccg
     4621 gcttccattc aggtcgaggt ggcccggctc catgcaccgc gacgcaacgc ggggaggcag
     4681 acaaggtata gggcggcgcc tacaatccat gccaacccgt tccatgtgct cgccgaggcg
     4741 gcataaatcg ccgtgacgat cagcggtcca gtgatcgaag ttaggctggt aagagccgcg
     4801 agcgatcctt gaagctgtcc ctgatggtcg tcatctacct gcctggacag catggcctgc
     4861 aacgcgggca tcccgatgcc gccggaagcg agaagaatca taatggggaa ggccatccag
     4921 cctcgcgtcg cgaacgccag caagacgtag cccagcgcgt cggccgccat gccggcgata
     4981 atggcctgct tctcgccgaa acgtttggtg gcgggaccag tgacgaaggc ttgagcgagg
     5041 gcgtgcaaga ttccgaatac cgcaagcgac aggccgatca tcgtcgcgct ccagcgaaag
     5101 cggtcctcgc cgaaaatgac ccagagcgct gccggcacct gtcctacgag ttgcatgata
     5161 aagaagacag tcataagtgc ggcgacgata gtcatgcccc gcgcccaccg gaaggagctg
     5221 actgggttga aggctctcaa gggcatcggt cgagatcccg gtgcctaatg agtgagctaa
     5281 cttacattaa ttgcgttgcg ctcactgccc gctttccagt cgggaaacct gtcgtgccag
     5341 ctgcattaat gaatcggcca acgcgcgggg agaggcggtt tgcgtattgg gcgccagggt
     5401 ggtttttctt ttcaccagtg agacgggcaa cagctgattg cccttcaccg cctggccctg
     5461 agagagttgc agcaagcggt ccacgctggt ttgccccagc aggcgaaaat cctgtttgat
     5521 ggtggttaac ggcgggatat aacatgagct gtcttcggta tcgtcgtatc ccactaccga
     5581 gatatccgca ccaacgcgca gcccggactc ggtaatggcg cgcattgcgc ccagcgccat
     5641 ctgatcgttg gcaaccagca tcgcagtggg aacgatgccc tcattcagca tttgcatggt
     5701 ttgttgaaaa ccggacatgg cactccagtc gccttcccgt tccgctatcg gctgaatttg
     5761 attgcgagtg agatatttat gccagccagc cagacgcaga cgcgccgaga cagaacttaa
     5821 tgggcccgct aacagcgcga tttgctggtg acccaatgcg accagatgct ccacgcccag
     5881 tcgcgtaccg tcttcatggg agaaaataat actgttgatg ggtgtctggt cagagacatc
     5941 aagaaataac gccggaacat tagtgcaggc agcttccaca gcaatggcat cctggtcatc
     6001 cagcggatag ttaatgatca gcccactgac gcgttgcgcg agaagattgt gcaccgccgc
     6061 tttacaggct tcgacgccgc ttcgttctac catcgacacc accacgctgg cacccagttg
     6121 atcggcgcga gatttaatcg ccgcgacaat ttgcgacggc gcgtgcaggg ccagactgga
     6181 ggtggcaacg ccaatcagca acgactgttt gcccgccagt tgttgtgcca cgcggttggg
     6241 aatgtaattc agctccgcca tcgccgcttc cactttttcc cgcgttttcg cagaaacgtg
     6301 gctggcctgg ttcaccacgc gggaaacggt ctgataagag acaccggcat actctgcgac
     6361 atcgtataac gttactggtt tcacattcac caccctgaat tgactctctt ccgggcgcta
     6421 tcatgccata ccgcgaaagg ttttgcgcca ttcgatggtg tccgggatct cgacgctctc
     6481 ccttatgcga ctcctgcatt aggaagcagc ccagtagtag gttgaggccg ttgagcaccg
     6541 ccgccgcaag gaatggtgca tgcaaggaga tggcgcccaa cagtcccccg gccacggggc
     6601 ctgccaccat acccacgccg aaacaagcgc tcatgagccc gaagtggcga gcccgatctt
     6661 ccccat
//
