# Supplementary material for: Design and implementation of aerobic and ambient CO2-reduction as an entry-point for enhanced carbon fixation
Source: Nat Commun. 2025 Apr 1;16:3134. doi: 10.1038/s41467-025-57549-4 (PMC11961710; doi:10.1038/s41467-025-57549-4)
Supplement: Supplementary file 6 — Supplementary Data 3 [file 41467_2025_57549_MOESM6_ESM.zip › CORE cycle - GenBank Files/pTE3161.gb]

LOCUS       pTE3161                 6723 bp    DNA     circular UNA 26-MAR-2024
DEFINITION  AtoDA_I25L from E. coli, T7 Expression cassette, C-term Histag on
            AtoA.
ACCESSION   urn.local...1r-hiu20fg
VERSION     urn.local...1r-hiu20fg
KEYWORDS    .
SOURCE      
  ORGANISM  .
COMMENT     ##Publication-START##
            Source publication  :: Satanowski et al., 2024
            Creator             :: Daniel G. Marchal
            Contact information :: toerb@mpi-marburg.mpg.de
            ##Publication-END##
FEATURES             Location/Qualifiers
     CDS             complement(720..1535)
                     /gene="kanR"
                     /SECDrawAs="Gene"
                     /SECStyleId=1
                     /SECName="kanR"
                     /label="kanR CDS"
     CDS             complement(3672..4631)
                     /gene="lacI"
                     /SECDrawAs="Gene"
                     /SECStyleId=1
                     /SECName="lacI"
                     /label="lacI CDS"
     CDS             5230..5892
                     /codon_start=1
                     /gene="atoD"
                     /note="ECK2214:JW2215:b2221"
                     /transl_table=11
                     /product="acetyl-CoA:acetoacetyl-CoA transferase, alpha
                     subunit"
                     /protein_id="BAA16017.1"
                     /db_xref="GI:1736876"
                     /translation="MKTKLMTLQDATGFFRDGMTIMVGGFMGIGTPSRLVEALLESGV
                     RDLTLIANDTAFVDTGIGPLIVNGRVRKVIASHIGTNPETGRRMISGEMDVVLVPQGT
                     LIEQIRCGGAGLGGFLTPTGVGTVVEEGKQTLTLDGKTWLLERPLRADLALIRAHRCD
                     TLGNLTYQLSARNFNPLIALAADITLVEPDELVETGELQPDHIVTPGAVIDHIIVSQE
                     SK"
                     /modified_by="marchald"
                     /label="atoD CDS"
     CDS             5230..>5251
                     /codon_start=1
                     /gene="atoD"
                     /note="ECK2214:JW2215:b2221"
                     /transl_table=11
                     /product="acetyl-CoA:acetoacetyl-CoA transferase, alpha
                     subunit"
                     /protein_id="BAA16017.1"
                     /db_xref="GI:1736876"
                     /translation="MKTKLMTLQDATGFFRDGMTIMVGGFMGIGTPSRLVEALLESGV
                     RDLTLIANDTAFVDTGIGPLIVNGRVRKVIASHIGTNPETGRRMISGEMDVVLVPQGT
                     LIEQIRCGGAGLGGFLTPTGVGTVVEEGKQTLTLDGKTWLLERPLRADLALIRAHRCD
                     TLGNLTYQLSARNFNPLIALAADITLVEPDELVETGELQPDHIVTPGAVIDHIIVSQE
                     SK"
                     /modified_by="marchald"
                     /label="atoD CDS"
     gene            <5233..>5889
                     /gene="atoD"
                     /label="atoD gene"
     gene            <5233..>5251
                     /gene="atoD"
                     /label="atoD gene"
     source          <5233..>5889
                     /organism="Escherichia coli str. K-12 substr. W3110"
                     /mol_type="genomic DNA"
                     /strain="K-12"
                     /sub_strain="W3110"
                     /db_xref="taxon:316407"
                     /label="source Escherichia coli str. K-12 substr. W3110"
     source          <5233..>5251
                     /organism="Escherichia coli str. K-12 substr. W3110"
                     /mol_type="genomic DNA"
                     /strain="K-12"
                     /sub_strain="W3110"
                     /db_xref="taxon:316407"
                     /label="source Escherichia coli str. K-12 substr. W3110"
     promoter        5983..5999
                     /created_by="marchald"
                     /modified_by="marchald"
                     /label="T7 promoter"
     regulatory      6002..6026
                     /created_by="marchald"
                     /label="lac operator"
     RBS             6041..6063
                     /note="efficient ribosome binding site from bacteriophage
                     T7 gene 10 (<a
                     href=""http://www.ncbi.nlm.nih.gov/pubmed/2676996""
                     title=""http://www.ncbi.nlm.nih.gov/pubmed/2676996"">Olins
                     and Rangwala, 1989</a>)"
                     /X-Transferred_From="pET-28a(+)-aterHCS(I3VE75)"
                     /X-Transferred_Similarity="100.00%"
                     /X-Primary_Match="100.00%; Adjusted-Interval-0:0/0; RBS
                     (<a
                     href=""urn:local:.:f-dgy1xox"">pET-28a(+)-aterHCS(I3VE75)<
                     /a>)"
                     /note="Derived using Geneious Prime 2020.2.4 'Annotate
                     from Database' based on nucleotide similarity"
                     /Transferred_From="pET-16b_correct_direction"
                     /Transferred_Similarity="100.00%"
                     /Primary_Match="100.00%; Adjusted-Interval-0:0/0; RBS (<a
                     href=""urn:local:.:r-dgy25t8"">pET-16b_correct_direction</
                     a>)"
                     /Alternative_Match="100.00%; Adjusted-Interval-0:0/0; RBS
                     (<a
                     href=""urn:local:.:18-dgy2g8s"">pET-16b_correct_direction
                     (digested by BamHI, NcoI) Fragment 2</a>)"
                     /Alternative_Match="100.00%; Adjusted-Interval-0:0/0; RBS
                     (<a
                     href=""urn:local:.:f-dgy1xox"">pET-28a(+)-aterHCS(I3VE75)<
                     /a>)"
                     /Alternative_Match="100.00%; Adjusted-Interval-0:0/0; RBS
                     (<a
                     href=""urn:local:.:1x-dgy2hia"">pET-16b_correct_direction
                     (digested by BamHI, NcoI) Fragment 2 -
                     pET-28a(+)-aterHCS(I3VE75) (digested by BamHI, NcoI)
                     Fragment 1</a>)"
                     /Alternative_Match="100.00%; Adjusted-Interval-0:0/0; RBS
                     (<a
                     href=""urn:local:.:1m-dgy2gp5"">pET-28a(+)-aterHCS(I3VE75)
                     (digested by BamHI, NcoI) Fragment 2</a>)"
                     /label="RBS"
     CDS             6071..>6721
                     /gene="atoA"
                     /note="ECK2215:JW2216:b2222"
                     /transl_table=11
                     /product="acetyl-CoA:acetoacetyl-CoA transferase, beta
                     subunit"
                     /protein_id="BAA16018.1"
                     /db_xref="GI:1736877"
                     /modified_by="marchald"
                     /Original_Translation="MDAKQRIARRVAQELRDGDIVNLGIGLPTMVANYL
                     PEGIHITLQSENGFLGLGPVTTAHPDLVNAGGQPCGVLPGAAMFDSAMSFALIRGGHI
                     DACVLGGLQVDEEANLANWVVPGKMVPGMGGAMDLVTGSRKVIIAMEHCAKDGSAKIL
                     RRCTMPLTAQHAVHMLVTELAVFRFIDGKMWLTEIADGCDLATVRAKTEARFEVAADL
                     NTQRGDL"
                     /label="atoA CDS"
     gene            <6074..>6718
                     /gene="atoA"
                     /label="atoA gene"
     source          <6074..>6718
                     /organism="Escherichia coli str. K-12 substr. W3110"
                     /mol_type="genomic DNA"
                     /strain="K-12"
                     /sub_strain="W3110"
                     /db_xref="taxon:316407"
                     /label="source Escherichia coli str. K-12 substr. W3110"
     Mutation        6143..6145
                     /created_by="marchald"
                     /label="I25L (atc->ctg)"
ORIGIN      
        1 cgagcaccac caccaccacc actgagatcc ggctgctaac aaagcccgaa aggaagctga
       61 gttggctgct gccaccgctg agcaataact agcataaccc cttggggcct ctaaacgggt
      121 cttgaggggt tttttgctga aaggaggaac tatatccgga ttggcgaatg ggnnnnnnnn
      181 nnnnnnnnnn nnnnnnnnnn nnnnnnnnnn nnnnnnnnnn nnnnnnnnnn nnnnnnnnnn
      241 nnnnnnnnnn nnnnnnnnnn nnnnnnnnnn nnnnnnnnnn nnnnnnnnnn nnnnnncnnn
      301 nnnnnnnnnn nnnnnnnnnn nnnnnnnnnn nnnnnnnnnn nnnnnnnnnn nnnnnnnnnn
      361 nnnnnnnnnn nnnnnnnnnn nnnnnnnnan nnnnnnnnnn nnnnnnnnnn nnnnnnnnnn
      421 nnnnnnnnnn nnnnnnnncc tttgacgttg gagtccacgt tctttaatag tggactcttg
      481 ttccaaactg gaacaacact caaccctatc tcggtctatt cttttgattt ataagggatt
      541 ttgccgattt cggcctattg gttaaaaaat gagctgattt aacaaaaatt taacgcgaat
      601 tttaacaaaa tattaacgct tacaatttag gtggcacttt tcggggaaat gtgcgcggaa
      661 cccctatttg tttatttttc taaatacatt caaatatgta tccgctcatg aattaattct
      721 tagaaaaact catcgagcat caaatgaaac tgcaatttat tcatatcagg attatcaata
      781 ccatattttt gaaaaagccg tttctgtaat gaaggagaaa actcaccgag gcagttccat
      841 aggatggcaa gatcctggta tcggtctgcg attccgactc gtccaacatc aatacaacct
      901 attaatttcc cctcgtcaaa aataaggtta tcaagtgaga aatcaccatg agtgacgact
      961 gaatccggtg agaatggcaa aagtttatgc atttctttcc agacttgttc aacaggccag
     1021 ccattacgct cgtcatcaaa atcactcgca tcaaccaaac cgttattcat tcgtgattgc
     1081 gcctgagcga gacgaaatac gcgatcgctg ttaaaaggac aattacaaac aggaatcgaa
     1141 tgcaaccggc gcaggaacac tgccagcgca tcaacaatat tttcacctga atcaggatat
     1201 tcttctaata cctggaatgc tgttttcccg gggatcgcag tggtgagtaa ccatgcatca
     1261 tcaggagtac ggataaaatg cttgatggtc ggaagaggca taaattccgt cagccagttt
     1321 agtctgacca tctcatctgt aacatcattg gcaacgctac ctttgccatg tttcagaaac
     1381 aactctggcg catcgggctt cccatacaat cgatagattg tcgcacctga ttgcccgaca
     1441 ttatcgcgag cccatttata cccatataaa tcagcatcca tgttggaatt taatcgcggc
     1501 ctagagcaag acgtttcccg ttgaatatgg ctcataacac cccttgtatt actgtttatg
     1561 taagcagaca gttttattgt tcatgaccaa aatcccttaa cgtgagtttt cgttccactg
     1621 agcgtcagac cccgtagaaa agatcaaagg atcttcttga gatccttttt ttctgcgcgt
     1681 aatctgctgc ttgcaaacaa aaaaaccacc gctaccagcg gtggtttgtt tgccggatca
     1741 agagctacca actctttttc cgaaggtaac tggcttcagc agagcgcaga taccaaatac
     1801 tgtccttcta gtgtagccgt agttaggcca ccacttcaag aactctgtag caccgcctac
     1861 atacctcgct ctgctaatcc tgttaccagt ggctgctgcc agtggcgata agtcgtgtct
     1921 taccgggttg gactcaagac gatagttacc ggataaggcg cagcggtcgg gctgaacggg
     1981 gggttcgtgc acacagccca gcttggagcg aacgacctac accgaactga gatacctaca
     2041 gcgtgagcta tgagaaagcg ccacgcttcc cgaagggaga aaggcggaca ggtatccggt
     2101 aagcggcagg gtcggaacag gagagcgcac gagggagctt ccagggggaa acgcctggta
     2161 tctttatagt cctgtcgggt ttcgccacct ctgacttgag cgtcgatttt tgtgatgctc
     2221 gtcagggggg cggagcctat ggaaaaacgc cagcaacgcg gcctttttac ggttcctggc
     2281 cttttgctgg ccttttgctc acatgttctt tcctgcgtta tcccctgatt ctgtggataa
     2341 ccgtattacc gcctttgagt gagctgatac cgctcgccgc agccgaacga ccgagcgcag
     2401 cgagtcagtg agcgaggaag cggaagagcg cctgatgcgg tattttctcc ttacgcatct
     2461 gtgcggtatt tcacaccgca atggtgcact ctcagtacaa tctgctctga tgccgcatag
     2521 ttaagccagt atacactccg ctatcgctac gtgactgggt catggctgcg ccccgacacc
     2581 cgccaacacc cgctgacgcg ccctgacggg cttgtctgct cccggcatcc gcttacagac
     2641 aagctgtgac cgtctccggg agctgcatgt gtcagaggtt ttcaccgtca tcaccgaaac
     2701 gcgcgaggca gctgcggtaa agctcatcag cgtggtcgtg aagcgattca cagatgtctg
     2761 cctgttcatc cgcgtccagc tcgttgagtt tctccagaag cgttaatgtc tggcttctga
     2821 taaagcgggc catgttaagg gcggtttttt cctgtttggt cactgatgcc tccgtgtaag
     2881 ggggatttct gttcatgggg gtaatgatac cgatgaaacg agagaggatg ctcacgatac
     2941 gggttactga tgatgaacat gcccggttac tggaacgttg tgagggtaaa caactggcgg
     3001 tatggatgcg gcgggaccag agaaaaatca ctcagggtca atgccagcgc ttcgttaata
     3061 cagatgtagg tgttccacag ggtagccagc agcatcctgc gatgcagatc cggaacataa
     3121 tggtgcaggg cgctgacttc cgcgtttcca gactttacga aacacggaaa ccgaagacca
     3181 ttcatgttgt tgctcaggtc gcagacgttt tgcagcagca gtcgcttcac gttcgctcgc
     3241 gtatcggtga ttcattctgc taaccagtaa ggcaaccccg ccagcctagc cgggtcctca
     3301 acgacaggag cacgatcatg cgcacccgtg gggccgccat gccggcgata atggcctgct
     3361 tctcgccgaa acgtttggtg gcgggaccag tgacgaaggc ttgagcgagg gcgtgcaaga
     3421 ttccgaatac cgcaagcgac aggccgatca tcgtcgcgct ccagcgaaag cggtcctcgc
     3481 cgaaaatgac ccagagcgct gccggcacct gtcctacgag ttgcatgata aagaagacag
     3541 tcataagtgc ggcgacgata gtcatgcccc gcgcccaccg gaaggagctg actgggttga
     3601 aggctctcaa gggcatcggt cgagatcccg gtgcctaatg agtgagctaa cttacattaa
     3661 ttgcgttgcg ctcactgccc gctttccagt cgggaaacct gtcgtgccag ctgcattaat
     3721 gaatcggcca acgcgcgggg agaggcggtt tgcgtattgg gcgccagggt ggtttttctt
     3781 ttcaccagtg agacgggcaa cagctgattg cccttcaccg cctggccctg agagagttgc
     3841 agcaagcggt ccacgctggt ttgccccagc aggcgaaaat cctgtttgat ggtggttaac
     3901 ggcgggatat aacatgagct gtcttcggta tcgtcgtatc ccactaccga gatatccgca
     3961 ccaacgcgca gcccggactc ggtaatggcg cgcattgcgc ccagcgccat ctgatcgttg
     4021 gcaaccagca tcgcagtggg aacgatgccc tcattcagca tttgcatggt ttgttgaaaa
     4081 ccggacatgg cactccagtc gccttcccgt tccgctatcg gctgaatttg attgcgagtg
     4141 agatatttat gccagccagc cagacgcaga cgcgccgaga cagaacttaa tgggcccgct
     4201 aacagcgcga tttgctggtg acccaatgcg accagatgct ccacgcccag tcgcgtaccg
     4261 tcttcatggg agaaaataat actgttgatg ggtgtctggt cagagacatc aagaaataac
     4321 gccggaacat tagtgcaggc agcttccaca gcaatggcat cctggtcatc cagcggatag
     4381 ttaatgatca gcccactgac gcgttgcgcg agaagattgt gcaccgccgc tttacaggct
     4441 tcgacgccgc ttcgttctac catcgacacc accacgctgg cacccagttg atcggcgcga
     4501 gatttaatcg ccgcgacaat ttgcgacggc gcgtgcaggg ccagactgga ggtggcaacg
     4561 ccaatcagca acgactgttt gcccgccagt tgttgtgcca cgcggttggg aatgtaattc
     4621 agctccgcca tcgccgcttc cactttttcc cgcgttttcg cagaaacgtg gctggcctgg
     4681 ttcaccacgc gggaaacggt ctgataagag acaccggcat actctgcgac atcgtataac
     4741 gttactggtt tcacattcac caccctgaat tgactctctt ccgggcgcta tcatgccata
     4801 ccgcgaaagg ttttgcgcca ttcgatggtg tccgggatct cgacgctctc ccttatgcga
     4861 ctcctgcatt aggaagcagc ccagtagtag gttgaggccg ttgagcaccg ccgccgcaag
     4921 gaatggtgca tgcaaggaga tggcgcccaa cagtcccccg gccacggggc ctgccaccat
     4981 acccacgccg aaacaagcgc tcatgagccc gaagtggcga gcccgatctt ccccatcggt
     5041 gatgtcggcg atataggcgc cagcaaccgc acctgtggcg ccggtgatgc cggccacgat
     5101 gcgtccggcg tagaggatcg agatctcgat cccgcgaaat taatacgact cactataggg
     5161 gaattgtgag cggataacaa ttcccctcta gaaataattt tgtttaactt taagaaggag
     5221 atataccata tgaaaacaaa attgatgaca ttacaagacg ccaccggctt ctttcgtgac
     5281 ggcatgacca tcatggtggg cggatttatg gggattggca ctccatcccg cctggttgaa
     5341 gcattactgg aatctggtgt tcgcgacctg acattgatag ccaatgatac cgcgtttgtt
     5401 gataccggca tcggtccgct catcgtcaat ggtcgagtcc gcaaagtgat tgcttcacat
     5461 atcggcacca acccggaaac aggtcggcgc atgatatctg gtgagatgga cgtcgttctg
     5521 gtgccgcaag gtacgctaat cgagcaaatt cgctgtggtg gagctggact tggtggtttt
     5581 ctcaccccaa cgggtgtcgg caccgtcgta gaggaaggca aacagacact gacactcgac
     5641 ggtaaaacct ggctgctcga acgcccactg cgcgccgacc tggcgctaat tcgcgctcat
     5701 cgttgcgaca cacttggcaa cctgacctat caacttagcg cccgcaactt taaccccctg
     5761 atagcccttg cggctgatat cacgctggta gagccagatg aactggtcga aaccggcgag
     5821 ctgcaacctg accatattgt cacccctggt gccgttatcg accacatcat cgtttcacag
     5881 gagagcaaat aagaattcga gctccgtcga caagcttgcg gccgcataat gcttaagtcg
     5941 aacagaaagt aatcgtattg tacacggccg cataatcgaa attaatacga ctcactatag
     6001 gggaattgtg agcggataac aattccccat cttagtatat tttgtttaac tttaagaagg
     6061 agatatacat atggatgcga aacaacgtat tgcgcgccgt gtggcgcaag agcttcgtga
     6121 tggtgacatc gttaacttag ggctgggttt acccacaatg gtcgccaatt atttaccgga
     6181 gggtattcat atcactctgc aatcggaaaa cggcttcctc ggtttaggcc cggtcacgac
     6241 agcgcatcca gatctggtga acgctggcgg gcaaccgtgc ggtgttttac ccggtgcagc
     6301 catgtttgat agcgccatgt catttgcgct aatccgtggc ggtcatattg atgcctgcgt
     6361 gctcggcggt ttgcaagtag acgaagaagc aaacctcgcg aactgggtag tgcctgggaa
     6421 aatggtgccc ggtatgggtg gcgcgatgga tctggtgacc gggtcgcgca aagtgatcat
     6481 cgccatggaa cattgcgcca aagatggttc agcaaaaatt ttgcgccgct gcaccatgcc
     6541 actcactgcg caacatgcgg tgcatatgct ggttactgaa ctggctgtct ttcgttttat
     6601 tgacggcaaa atgtggctca ccgaaattgc cgacgggtgt gatttagcca ccgtgcgtgc
     6661 caaaacagaa gctcggtttg aagtcgccgc cgatctgaat acgcaacggg gtgatttatc
     6721 ggg
//
