# Supplementary material for: Design and implementation of aerobic and ambient CO2-reduction as an entry-point for enhanced carbon fixation
Source: Nat Commun. 2025 Apr 1;16:3134. doi: 10.1038/s41467-025-57549-4 (PMC11961710; doi:10.1038/s41467-025-57549-4)
Supplement: Supplementary file 6 — Supplementary Data 3 [file 41467_2025_57549_MOESM6_ESM.zip › CORE cycle - GenBank Files/pTE3162.gb]

LOCUS       pTE3162                 6723 bp    DNA     circular UNA 26-MAR-2024
DEFINITION  AtoDA_A65S from E. coli, T7 Expression cassette, C-term Histag on
            AtoA.
ACCESSION   urn.local...1s-hiu20fg
VERSION     urn.local...1s-hiu20fg
KEYWORDS    .
SOURCE      
  ORGANISM  .
COMMENT     ##Publication-START##
            Source publication  :: Satanowski et al., 2024
            Creator             :: Daniel G. Marchal
            Contact information :: toerb@mpi-marburg.mpg.de
            ##Publication-END##
FEATURES             Location/Qualifiers
     CDS             complement(720..1535)
                     /gene="kanR"
                     /SECDrawAs="Gene"
                     /SECStyleId=1
                     /SECName="kanR"
                     /label="kanR CDS"
     CDS             complement(3672..4631)
                     /gene="lacI"
                     /SECDrawAs="Gene"
                     /SECStyleId=1
                     /SECName="lacI"
                     /label="lacI CDS"
     CDS             5230..5892
                     /codon_start=1
                     /gene="atoD"
                     /note="ECK2214:JW2215:b2221"
                     /transl_table=11
                     /product="acetyl-CoA:acetoacetyl-CoA transferase, alpha
                     subunit"
                     /protein_id="BAA16017.1"
                     /db_xref="GI:1736876"
                     /translation="MKTKLMTLQDATGFFRDGMTIMVGGFMGIGTPSRLVEALLESGV
                     RDLTLIANDTAFVDTGIGPLIVNGRVRKVIASHIGTNPETGRRMISGEMDVVLVPQGT
                     LIEQIRCGGAGLGGFLTPTGVGTVVEEGKQTLTLDGKTWLLERPLRADLALIRAHRCD
                     TLGNLTYQLSARNFNPLIALAADITLVEPDELVETGELQPDHIVTPGAVIDHIIVSQE
                     SK"
                     /modified_by="marchald"
                     /label="atoD CDS"
     CDS             5230..>5251
                     /codon_start=1
                     /gene="atoD"
                     /note="ECK2214:JW2215:b2221"
                     /transl_table=11
                     /product="acetyl-CoA:acetoacetyl-CoA transferase, alpha
                     subunit"
                     /protein_id="BAA16017.1"
                     /db_xref="GI:1736876"
                     /translation="MKTKLMTLQDATGFFRDGMTIMVGGFMGIGTPSRLVEALLESGV
                     RDLTLIANDTAFVDTGIGPLIVNGRVRKVIASHIGTNPETGRRMISGEMDVVLVPQGT
                     LIEQIRCGGAGLGGFLTPTGVGTVVEEGKQTLTLDGKTWLLERPLRADLALIRAHRCD
                     TLGNLTYQLSARNFNPLIALAADITLVEPDELVETGELQPDHIVTPGAVIDHIIVSQE
                     SK"
                     /modified_by="marchald"
                     /label="atoD CDS"
     gene            <5233..>5889
                     /gene="atoD"
                     /label="atoD gene"
     gene            <5233..>5251
                     /gene="atoD"
                     /label="atoD gene"
     source          <5233..>5889
                     /organism="Escherichia coli str. K-12 substr. W3110"
                     /mol_type="genomic DNA"
                     /strain="K-12"
                     /sub_strain="W3110"
                     /db_xref="taxon:316407"
                     /label="source Escherichia coli str. K-12 substr. W3110"
     source          <5233..>5251
                     /organism="Escherichia coli str. K-12 substr. W3110"
                     /mol_type="genomic DNA"
                     /strain="K-12"
                     /sub_strain="W3110"
                     /db_xref="taxon:316407"
                     /label="source Escherichia coli str. K-12 substr. W3110"
     promoter        5983..5999
                     /created_by="marchald"
                     /modified_by="marchald"
                     /label="T7 promoter"
     regulatory      6002..6026
                     /created_by="marchald"
                     /label="lac operator"
     RBS             6041..6063
                     /note="efficient ribosome binding site from bacteriophage
                     T7 gene 10 (<a
                     href=""http://www.ncbi.nlm.nih.gov/pubmed/2676996""
                     title=""http://www.ncbi.nlm.nih.gov/pubmed/2676996"">Olins
                     and Rangwala, 1989</a>)"
                     /X-Transferred_From="pET-28a(+)-aterHCS(I3VE75)"
                     /X-Transferred_Similarity="100.00%"
                     /X-Primary_Match="100.00%; Adjusted-Interval-0:0/0; RBS
                     (<a
                     href=""urn:local:.:f-dgy1xox"">pET-28a(+)-aterHCS(I3VE75)<
                     /a>)"
                     /note="Derived using Geneious Prime 2020.2.4 'Annotate
                     from Database' based on nucleotide similarity"
                     /Transferred_From="pET-16b_correct_direction"
                     /Transferred_Similarity="100.00%"
                     /Primary_Match="100.00%; Adjusted-Interval-0:0/0; RBS (<a
                     href=""urn:local:.:r-dgy25t8"">pET-16b_correct_direction</
                     a>)"
                     /Alternative_Match="100.00%; Adjusted-Interval-0:0/0; RBS
                     (<a
                     href=""urn:local:.:18-dgy2g8s"">pET-16b_correct_direction
                     (digested by BamHI, NcoI) Fragment 2</a>)"
                     /Alternative_Match="100.00%; Adjusted-Interval-0:0/0; RBS
                     (<a
                     href=""urn:local:.:f-dgy1xox"">pET-28a(+)-aterHCS(I3VE75)<
                     /a>)"
                     /Alternative_Match="100.00%; Adjusted-Interval-0:0/0; RBS
                     (<a
                     href=""urn:local:.:1x-dgy2hia"">pET-16b_correct_direction
                     (digested by BamHI, NcoI) Fragment 2 -
                     pET-28a(+)-aterHCS(I3VE75) (digested by BamHI, NcoI)
                     Fragment 1</a>)"
                     /Alternative_Match="100.00%; Adjusted-Interval-0:0/0; RBS
                     (<a
                     href=""urn:local:.:1m-dgy2gp5"">pET-28a(+)-aterHCS(I3VE75)
                     (digested by BamHI, NcoI) Fragment 2</a>)"
                     /label="RBS"
     CDS             6071..>6721
                     /gene="atoA"
                     /note="ECK2215:JW2216:b2222"
                     /transl_table=11
                     /product="acetyl-CoA:acetoacetyl-CoA transferase, beta
                     subunit"
                     /protein_id="BAA16018.1"
                     /db_xref="GI:1736877"
                     /modified_by="marchald"
                     /Original_Translation="MDAKQRIARRVAQELRDGDIVNLGIGLPTMVANYL
                     PEGIHITLQSENGFLGLGPVTTAHPDLVNAGGQPCGVLPGAAMFDSAMSFALIRGGHI
                     DACVLGGLQVDEEANLANWVVPGKMVPGMGGAMDLVTGSRKVIIAMEHCAKDGSAKIL
                     RRCTMPLTAQHAVHMLVTELAVFRFIDGKMWLTEIADGCDLATVRAKTEARFEVAADL
                     NTQRGDL"
                     /label="atoA CDS"
     gene            <6074..>6718
                     /gene="atoA"
                     /label="atoA gene"
     source          <6074..>6718
                     /organism="Escherichia coli str. K-12 substr. W3110"
                     /mol_type="genomic DNA"
                     /strain="K-12"
                     /sub_strain="W3110"
                     /db_xref="taxon:316407"
                     /label="source Escherichia coli str. K-12 substr. W3110"
     Mutation        6263..6265
                     /created_by="marchald"
                     /label="A65S (gct->agc)"
ORIGIN      
        1 cgagcaccac caccaccacc actgagatcc ggctgctaac aaagcccgaa aggaagctga
       61 gttggctgct gccaccgctg agcaataact agcataaccc cttggggcct ctaaacgggt
      121 cttgaggggt tttttgctga aaggaggaac tatatccgga ttggcgaatg ggnnnnnnnn
      181 nnnnnnnnnn nnnnnnnnnn nnnnnnnnnn nnnnnnnnnn nnnnnnnnnn nnnnnnnnnn
      241 nnnnnnnnnn nnnnnnnnnn nnnnnnnnnn nnnnnnnnnn nnnnnnnnnn nnnnnncnnn
      301 nnnnnnnnnn nnnnnnnnnn nnnnnnnnnn nnnnnnnnnn nnnnnnnnnn nnnnnnnnnn
      361 nnnnnnnnnn nnnnnnnnnn nnnnnnnnan nnnnnnnnnn nnnnnnnnnn nnnnnnnnnn
      421 nnnnnnnnnn nnnnnnnncc tttgacgttg gagtccacgt tctttaatag tggactcttg
      481 ttccaaactg gaacaacact caaccctatc tcggtctatt cttttgattt ataagggatt
      541 ttgccgattt cggcctattg gttaaaaaat gagctgattt aacaaaaatt taacgcgaat
      601 tttaacaaaa tattaacgct tacaatttag gtggcacttt tcggggaaat gtgcgcggaa
      661 cccctatttg tttatttttc taaatacatt caaatatgta tccgctcatg aattaattct
      721 tagaaaaact catcgagcat caaatgaaac tgcaatttat tcatatcagg attatcaata
      781 ccatattttt gaaaaagccg tttctgtaat gaaggagaaa actcaccgag gcagttccat
      841 aggatggcaa gatcctggta tcggtctgcg attccgactc gtccaacatc aatacaacct
      901 attaatttcc cctcgtcaaa aataaggtta tcaagtgaga aatcaccatg agtgacgact
      961 gaatccggtg agaatggcaa aagtttatgc atttctttcc agacttgttc aacaggccag
     1021 ccattacgct cgtcatcaaa atcactcgca tcaaccaaac cgttattcat tcgtgattgc
     1081 gcctgagcga gacgaaatac gcgatcgctg ttaaaaggac aattacaaac aggaatcgaa
     1141 tgcaaccggc gcaggaacac tgccagcgca tcaacaatat tttcacctga atcaggatat
     1201 tcttctaata cctggaatgc tgttttcccg gggatcgcag tggtgagtaa ccatgcatca
     1261 tcaggagtac ggataaaatg cttgatggtc ggaagaggca taaattccgt cagccagttt
     1321 agtctgacca tctcatctgt aacatcattg gcaacgctac ctttgccatg tttcagaaac
     1381 aactctggcg catcgggctt cccatacaat cgatagattg tcgcacctga ttgcccgaca
     1441 ttatcgcgag cccatttata cccatataaa tcagcatcca tgttggaatt taatcgcggc
     1501 ctagagcaag acgtttcccg ttgaatatgg ctcataacac cccttgtatt actgtttatg
     1561 taagcagaca gttttattgt tcatgaccaa aatcccttaa cgtgagtttt cgttccactg
     1621 agcgtcagac cccgtagaaa agatcaaagg atcttcttga gatccttttt ttctgcgcgt
     1681 aatctgctgc ttgcaaacaa aaaaaccacc gctaccagcg gtggtttgtt tgccggatca
     1741 agagctacca actctttttc cgaaggtaac tggcttcagc agagcgcaga taccaaatac
     1801 tgtccttcta gtgtagccgt agttaggcca ccacttcaag aactctgtag caccgcctac
     1861 atacctcgct ctgctaatcc tgttaccagt ggctgctgcc agtggcgata agtcgtgtct
     1921 taccgggttg gactcaagac gatagttacc ggataaggcg cagcggtcgg gctgaacggg
     1981 gggttcgtgc acacagccca gcttggagcg aacgacctac accgaactga gatacctaca
     2041 gcgtgagcta tgagaaagcg ccacgcttcc cgaagggaga aaggcggaca ggtatccggt
     2101 aagcggcagg gtcggaacag gagagcgcac gagggagctt ccagggggaa acgcctggta
     2161 tctttatagt cctgtcgggt ttcgccacct ctgacttgag cgtcgatttt tgtgatgctc
     2221 gtcagggggg cggagcctat ggaaaaacgc cagcaacgcg gcctttttac ggttcctggc
     2281 cttttgctgg ccttttgctc acatgttctt tcctgcgtta tcccctgatt ctgtggataa
     2341 ccgtattacc gcctttgagt gagctgatac cgctcgccgc agccgaacga ccgagcgcag
     2401 cgagtcagtg agcgaggaag cggaagagcg cctgatgcgg tattttctcc ttacgcatct
     2461 gtgcggtatt tcacaccgca atggtgcact ctcagtacaa tctgctctga tgccgcatag
     2521 ttaagccagt atacactccg ctatcgctac gtgactgggt catggctgcg ccccgacacc
     2581 cgccaacacc cgctgacgcg ccctgacggg cttgtctgct cccggcatcc gcttacagac
     2641 aagctgtgac cgtctccggg agctgcatgt gtcagaggtt ttcaccgtca tcaccgaaac
     2701 gcgcgaggca gctgcggtaa agctcatcag cgtggtcgtg aagcgattca cagatgtctg
     2761 cctgttcatc cgcgtccagc tcgttgagtt tctccagaag cgttaatgtc tggcttctga
     2821 taaagcgggc catgttaagg gcggtttttt cctgtttggt cactgatgcc tccgtgtaag
     2881 ggggatttct gttcatgggg gtaatgatac cgatgaaacg agagaggatg ctcacgatac
     2941 gggttactga tgatgaacat gcccggttac tggaacgttg tgagggtaaa caactggcgg
     3001 tatggatgcg gcgggaccag agaaaaatca ctcagggtca atgccagcgc ttcgttaata
     3061 cagatgtagg tgttccacag ggtagccagc agcatcctgc gatgcagatc cggaacataa
     3121 tggtgcaggg cgctgacttc cgcgtttcca gactttacga aacacggaaa ccgaagacca
     3181 ttcatgttgt tgctcaggtc gcagacgttt tgcagcagca gtcgcttcac gttcgctcgc
     3241 gtatcggtga ttcattctgc taaccagtaa ggcaaccccg ccagcctagc cgggtcctca
     3301 acgacaggag cacgatcatg cgcacccgtg gggccgccat gccggcgata atggcctgct
     3361 tctcgccgaa acgtttggtg gcgggaccag tgacgaaggc ttgagcgagg gcgtgcaaga
     3421 ttccgaatac cgcaagcgac aggccgatca tcgtcgcgct ccagcgaaag cggtcctcgc
     3481 cgaaaatgac ccagagcgct gccggcacct gtcctacgag ttgcatgata aagaagacag
     3541 tcataagtgc ggcgacgata gtcatgcccc gcgcccaccg gaaggagctg actgggttga
     3601 aggctctcaa gggcatcggt cgagatcccg gtgcctaatg agtgagctaa cttacattaa
     3661 ttgcgttgcg ctcactgccc gctttccagt cgggaaacct gtcgtgccag ctgcattaat
     3721 gaatcggcca acgcgcgggg agaggcggtt tgcgtattgg gcgccagggt ggtttttctt
     3781 ttcaccagtg agacgggcaa cagctgattg cccttcaccg cctggccctg agagagttgc
     3841 agcaagcggt ccacgctggt ttgccccagc aggcgaaaat cctgtttgat ggtggttaac
     3901 ggcgggatat aacatgagct gtcttcggta tcgtcgtatc ccactaccga gatatccgca
     3961 ccaacgcgca gcccggactc ggtaatggcg cgcattgcgc ccagcgccat ctgatcgttg
     4021 gcaaccagca tcgcagtggg aacgatgccc tcattcagca tttgcatggt ttgttgaaaa
     4081 ccggacatgg cactccagtc gccttcccgt tccgctatcg gctgaatttg attgcgagtg
     4141 agatatttat gccagccagc cagacgcaga cgcgccgaga cagaacttaa tgggcccgct
     4201 aacagcgcga tttgctggtg acccaatgcg accagatgct ccacgcccag tcgcgtaccg
     4261 tcttcatggg agaaaataat actgttgatg ggtgtctggt cagagacatc aagaaataac
     4321 gccggaacat tagtgcaggc agcttccaca gcaatggcat cctggtcatc cagcggatag
     4381 ttaatgatca gcccactgac gcgttgcgcg agaagattgt gcaccgccgc tttacaggct
     4441 tcgacgccgc ttcgttctac catcgacacc accacgctgg cacccagttg atcggcgcga
     4501 gatttaatcg ccgcgacaat ttgcgacggc gcgtgcaggg ccagactgga ggtggcaacg
     4561 ccaatcagca acgactgttt gcccgccagt tgttgtgcca cgcggttggg aatgtaattc
     4621 agctccgcca tcgccgcttc cactttttcc cgcgttttcg cagaaacgtg gctggcctgg
     4681 ttcaccacgc gggaaacggt ctgataagag acaccggcat actctgcgac atcgtataac
     4741 gttactggtt tcacattcac caccctgaat tgactctctt ccgggcgcta tcatgccata
     4801 ccgcgaaagg ttttgcgcca ttcgatggtg tccgggatct cgacgctctc ccttatgcga
     4861 ctcctgcatt aggaagcagc ccagtagtag gttgaggccg ttgagcaccg ccgccgcaag
     4921 gaatggtgca tgcaaggaga tggcgcccaa cagtcccccg gccacggggc ctgccaccat
     4981 acccacgccg aaacaagcgc tcatgagccc gaagtggcga gcccgatctt ccccatcggt
     5041 gatgtcggcg atataggcgc cagcaaccgc acctgtggcg ccggtgatgc cggccacgat
     5101 gcgtccggcg tagaggatcg agatctcgat cccgcgaaat taatacgact cactataggg
     5161 gaattgtgag cggataacaa ttcccctcta gaaataattt tgtttaactt taagaaggag
     5221 atataccata tgaaaacaaa attgatgaca ttacaagacg ccaccggctt ctttcgtgac
     5281 ggcatgacca tcatggtggg cggatttatg gggattggca ctccatcccg cctggttgaa
     5341 gcattactgg aatctggtgt tcgcgacctg acattgatag ccaatgatac cgcgtttgtt
     5401 gataccggca tcggtccgct catcgtcaat ggtcgagtcc gcaaagtgat tgcttcacat
     5461 atcggcacca acccggaaac aggtcggcgc atgatatctg gtgagatgga cgtcgttctg
     5521 gtgccgcaag gtacgctaat cgagcaaatt cgctgtggtg gagctggact tggtggtttt
     5581 ctcaccccaa cgggtgtcgg caccgtcgta gaggaaggca aacagacact gacactcgac
     5641 ggtaaaacct ggctgctcga acgcccactg cgcgccgacc tggcgctaat tcgcgctcat
     5701 cgttgcgaca cacttggcaa cctgacctat caacttagcg cccgcaactt taaccccctg
     5761 atagcccttg cggctgatat cacgctggta gagccagatg aactggtcga aaccggcgag
     5821 ctgcaacctg accatattgt cacccctggt gccgttatcg accacatcat cgtttcacag
     5881 gagagcaaat aagaattcga gctccgtcga caagcttgcg gccgcataat gcttaagtcg
     5941 aacagaaagt aatcgtattg tacacggccg cataatcgaa attaatacga ctcactatag
     6001 gggaattgtg agcggataac aattccccat cttagtatat tttgtttaac tttaagaagg
     6061 agatatacat atggatgcga aacaacgtat tgcgcgccgt gtggcgcaag agcttcgtga
     6121 tggtgacatc gttaacttag ggatcggttt acccacaatg gtcgccaatt atttaccgga
     6181 gggtattcat atcactctgc aatcggaaaa cggcttcctc ggtttaggcc cggtcacgac
     6241 agcgcatcca gatctggtga acagcggcgg gcaaccgtgc ggtgttttac ccggtgcagc
     6301 catgtttgat agcgccatgt catttgcgct aatccgtggc ggtcatattg atgcctgcgt
     6361 gctcggcggt ttgcaagtag acgaagaagc aaacctcgcg aactgggtag tgcctgggaa
     6421 aatggtgccc ggtatgggtg gcgcgatgga tctggtgacc gggtcgcgca aagtgatcat
     6481 cgccatggaa cattgcgcca aagatggttc agcaaaaatt ttgcgccgct gcaccatgcc
     6541 actcactgcg caacatgcgg tgcatatgct ggttactgaa ctggctgtct ttcgttttat
     6601 tgacggcaaa atgtggctca ccgaaattgc cgacgggtgt gatttagcca ccgtgcgtgc
     6661 caaaacagaa gctcggtttg aagtcgccgc cgatctgaat acgcaacggg gtgatttatc
     6721 ggg
//
