# Supplementary material for: Design and implementation of aerobic and ambient CO2-reduction as an entry-point for enhanced carbon fixation
Source: Nat Commun. 2025 Apr 1;16:3134. doi: 10.1038/s41467-025-57549-4 (PMC11961710; doi:10.1038/s41467-025-57549-4)
Supplement: Supplementary file 6 — Supplementary Data 3 [file 41467_2025_57549_MOESM6_ESM.zip › CORE cycle - GenBank Files/pTE3156.gb]

LOCUS       pTE3156                 6723 bp    DNA     circular UNA 26-MAR-2024
DEFINITION  AtoDA from E. coli, T7 Expression cassette, C-term Histag on AtoA.
ACCESSION   urn.local...1q-hiu20fg
VERSION     urn.local...1q-hiu20fg
KEYWORDS    .
SOURCE      
  ORGANISM  .
COMMENT     ##Publication-START##
            Source publication  :: Satanowski et al., 2024
            Creator             :: Daniel G. Marchal
            Contact information :: toerb@mpi-marburg.mpg.de
            ##Publication-END##
FEATURES             Location/Qualifiers
     CDS             complement(720..1535)
                     /gene="kanR"
                     /SECDrawAs="Gene"
                     /SECStyleId=1
                     /SECName="kanR"
                     /label="kanR CDS"
     CDS             complement(3672..4631)
                     /gene="lacI"
                     /SECDrawAs="Gene"
                     /SECStyleId=1
                     /SECName="lacI"
                     /label="lacI CDS"
     CDS             5230..5892
                     /codon_start=1
                     /gene="atoD"
                     /note="ECK2214:JW2215:b2221"
                     /transl_table=11
                     /product="acetyl-CoA:acetoacetyl-CoA transferase, alpha
                     subunit"
                     /protein_id="BAA16017.1"
                     /db_xref="GI:1736876"
                     /translation="MKTKLMTLQDATGFFRDGMTIMVGGFMGIGTPSRLVEALLESGV
                     RDLTLIANDTAFVDTGIGPLIVNGRVRKVIASHIGTNPETGRRMISGEMDVVLVPQGT
                     LIEQIRCGGAGLGGFLTPTGVGTVVEEGKQTLTLDGKTWLLERPLRADLALIRAHRCD
                     TLGNLTYQLSARNFNPLIALAADITLVEPDELVETGELQPDHIVTPGAVIDHIIVSQE
                     SK"
                     /modified_by="marchald"
                     /label="atoD CDS"
     CDS             5230..>5251
                     /codon_start=1
                     /gene="atoD"
                     /note="ECK2214:JW2215:b2221"
                     /transl_table=11
                     /product="acetyl-CoA:acetoacetyl-CoA transferase, alpha
                     subunit"
                     /protein_id="BAA16017.1"
                     /db_xref="GI:1736876"
                     /translation="MKTKLMTLQDATGFFRDGMTIMVGGFMGIGTPSRLVEALLESGV
                     RDLTLIANDTAFVDTGIGPLIVNGRVRKVIASHIGTNPETGRRMISGEMDVVLVPQGT
                     LIEQIRCGGAGLGGFLTPTGVGTVVEEGKQTLTLDGKTWLLERPLRADLALIRAHRCD
                     TLGNLTYQLSARNFNPLIALAADITLVEPDELVETGELQPDHIVTPGAVIDHIIVSQE
                     SK"
                     /modified_by="marchald"
                     /label="atoD CDS"
     gene            <5233..>5889
                     /gene="atoD"
                     /label="atoD gene"
     gene            <5233..>5251
                     /gene="atoD"
                     /label="atoD gene"
     source          <5233..>5889
                     /organism="Escherichia coli str. K-12 substr. W3110"
                     /mol_type="genomic DNA"
                     /strain="K-12"
                     /sub_strain="W3110"
                     /db_xref="taxon:316407"
                     /label="source Escherichia coli str. K-12 substr. W3110"
     source          <5233..>5251
                     /organism="Escherichia coli str. K-12 substr. W3110"
                     /mol_type="genomic DNA"
                     /strain="K-12"
                     /sub_strain="W3110"
                     /db_xref="taxon:316407"
                     /label="source Escherichia coli str. K-12 substr. W3110"
     promoter        5983..5999
                     /created_by="marchald"
                     /modified_by="marchald"
                     /label="T7 promoter"
     regulatory      6002..6026
                     /created_by="marchald"
                     /label="lac operator"
     RBS             6041..6063
                     /note="efficient ribosome binding site from bacteriophage
                     T7 gene 10 (<a
                     href=""http://www.ncbi.nlm.nih.gov/pubmed/2676996""
                     title=""http://www.ncbi.nlm.nih.gov/pubmed/2676996"">Olins
                     and Rangwala, 1989</a>)"
                     /X-Transferred_From="pET-28a(+)-aterHCS(I3VE75)"
                     /X-Transferred_Similarity="100.00%"
                     /X-Primary_Match="100.00%; Adjusted-Interval-0:0/0; RBS
                     (<a
                     href=""urn:local:.:f-dgy1xox"">pET-28a(+)-aterHCS(I3VE75)<
                     /a>)"
                     /note="Derived using Geneious Prime 2020.2.4 'Annotate
                     from Database' based on nucleotide similarity"
                     /Transferred_From="pET-16b_correct_direction"
                     /Transferred_Similarity="100.00%"
                     /Primary_Match="100.00%; Adjusted-Interval-0:0/0; RBS (<a
                     href=""urn:local:.:r-dgy25t8"">pET-16b_correct_direction</
                     a>)"
                     /Alternative_Match="100.00%; Adjusted-Interval-0:0/0; RBS
                     (<a
                     href=""urn:local:.:18-dgy2g8s"">pET-16b_correct_direction
                     (digested by BamHI, NcoI) Fragment 2</a>)"
                     /Alternative_Match="100.00%; Adjusted-Interval-0:0/0; RBS
                     (<a
                     href=""urn:local:.:f-dgy1xox"">pET-28a(+)-aterHCS(I3VE75)<
                     /a>)"
                     /Alternative_Match="100.00%; Adjusted-Interval-0:0/0; RBS
                     (<a
                     href=""urn:local:.:1x-dgy2hia"">pET-16b_correct_direction
                     (digested by BamHI, NcoI) Fragment 2 -
                     pET-28a(+)-aterHCS(I3VE75) (digested by BamHI, NcoI)
                     Fragment 1</a>)"
                     /Alternative_Match="100.00%; Adjusted-Interval-0:0/0; RBS
                     (<a
                     href=""urn:local:.:1m-dgy2gp5"">pET-28a(+)-aterHCS(I3VE75)
                     (digested by BamHI, NcoI) Fragment 2</a>)"
                     /label="RBS"
     CDS             6071..>6721
                     /gene="atoA"
                     /note="ECK2215:JW2216:b2222"
                     /transl_table=11
                     /product="acetyl-CoA:acetoacetyl-CoA transferase, beta
                     subunit"
                     /protein_id="BAA16018.1"
                     /db_xref="GI:1736877"
                     /translation="MDAKQRIARRVAQELRDGDIVNLGIGLPTMVANYLPEGIHITLQ
                     SENGFLGLGPVTTAHPDLVNAGGQPCGVLPGAAMFDSAMSFALIRGGHIDACVLGGLQ
                     VDEEANLANWVVPGKMVPGMGGAMDLVTGSRKVIIAMEHCAKDGSAKILRRCTMPLTA
                     QHAVHMLVTELAVFRFIDGKMWLTEIADGCDLATVRAKTEARFEVAADLNTQRGDL"
                     /modified_by="marchald"
                     /label="atoA CDS"
     gene            <6074..>6718
                     /gene="atoA"
                     /label="atoA gene"
     source          <6074..>6718
                     /organism="Escherichia coli str. K-12 substr. W3110"
                     /mol_type="genomic DNA"
                     /strain="K-12"
                     /sub_strain="W3110"
                     /db_xref="taxon:316407"
                     /label="source Escherichia coli str. K-12 substr. W3110"
ORIGIN      
        1 cgagcaccac caccaccacc actgagatcc ggctgctaac aaagcccgaa aggaagctga
       61 gttggctgct gccaccgctg agcaataact agcataaccc cttggggcct ctaaacgggt
      121 cttgaggggt tttttgctga aaggaggaac tatatccgga ttggcgaatg ggnnnnnnnn
      181 nnnnnnnnnn nnnnnnnnnn nnnnnnnnnn nnnnnnnnnn nnnnnnnnnn nnnnnnnnnn
      241 nnnnnnnnnn nnnnnnnnnn nnnnnnnnnn nnnnnnnnnn nnnnnnnnnn nnnnnncnnn
      301 nnnnnnnnnn nnnnnnnnnn nnnnnnnnnn nnnnnnnnnn nnnnnnnnnn nnnnnnnnnn
      361 nnnnnnnnnn nnnnnnnnnn nnnnnnnnan nnnnnnnnnn nnnnnnnnnn nnnnnnnnnn
      421 nnnnnnnnnn nnnnnnnncc tttgacgttg gagtccacgt tctttaatag tggactcttg
      481 ttccaaactg gaacaacact caaccctatc tcggtctatt cttttgattt ataagggatt
      541 ttgccgattt cggcctattg gttaaaaaat gagctgattt aacaaaaatt taacgcgaat
      601 tttaacaaaa tattaacgct tacaatttag gtggcacttt tcggggaaat gtgcgcggaa
      661 cccctatttg tttatttttc taaatacatt caaatatgta tccgctcatg aattaattct
      721 tagaaaaact catcgagcat caaatgaaac tgcaatttat tcatatcagg attatcaata
      781 ccatattttt gaaaaagccg tttctgtaat gaaggagaaa actcaccgag gcagttccat
      841 aggatggcaa gatcctggta tcggtctgcg attccgactc gtccaacatc aatacaacct
      901 attaatttcc cctcgtcaaa aataaggtta tcaagtgaga aatcaccatg agtgacgact
      961 gaatccggtg agaatggcaa aagtttatgc atttctttcc agacttgttc aacaggccag
     1021 ccattacgct cgtcatcaaa atcactcgca tcaaccaaac cgttattcat tcgtgattgc
     1081 gcctgagcga gacgaaatac gcgatcgctg ttaaaaggac aattacaaac aggaatcgaa
     1141 tgcaaccggc gcaggaacac tgccagcgca tcaacaatat tttcacctga atcaggatat
     1201 tcttctaata cctggaatgc tgttttcccg gggatcgcag tggtgagtaa ccatgcatca
     1261 tcaggagtac ggataaaatg cttgatggtc ggaagaggca taaattccgt cagccagttt
     1321 agtctgacca tctcatctgt aacatcattg gcaacgctac ctttgccatg tttcagaaac
     1381 aactctggcg catcgggctt cccatacaat cgatagattg tcgcacctga ttgcccgaca
     1441 ttatcgcgag cccatttata cccatataaa tcagcatcca tgttggaatt taatcgcggc
     1501 ctagagcaag acgtttcccg ttgaatatgg ctcataacac cccttgtatt actgtttatg
     1561 taagcagaca gttttattgt tcatgaccaa aatcccttaa cgtgagtttt cgttccactg
     1621 agcgtcagac cccgtagaaa agatcaaagg atcttcttga gatccttttt ttctgcgcgt
     1681 aatctgctgc ttgcaaacaa aaaaaccacc gctaccagcg gtggtttgtt tgccggatca
     1741 agagctacca actctttttc cgaaggtaac tggcttcagc agagcgcaga taccaaatac
     1801 tgtccttcta gtgtagccgt agttaggcca ccacttcaag aactctgtag caccgcctac
     1861 atacctcgct ctgctaatcc tgttaccagt ggctgctgcc agtggcgata agtcgtgtct
     1921 taccgggttg gactcaagac gatagttacc ggataaggcg cagcggtcgg gctgaacggg
     1981 gggttcgtgc acacagccca gcttggagcg aacgacctac accgaactga gatacctaca
     2041 gcgtgagcta tgagaaagcg ccacgcttcc cgaagggaga aaggcggaca ggtatccggt
     2101 aagcggcagg gtcggaacag gagagcgcac gagggagctt ccagggggaa acgcctggta
     2161 tctttatagt cctgtcgggt ttcgccacct ctgacttgag cgtcgatttt tgtgatgctc
     2221 gtcagggggg cggagcctat ggaaaaacgc cagcaacgcg gcctttttac ggttcctggc
     2281 cttttgctgg ccttttgctc acatgttctt tcctgcgtta tcccctgatt ctgtggataa
     2341 ccgtattacc gcctttgagt gagctgatac cgctcgccgc agccgaacga ccgagcgcag
     2401 cgagtcagtg agcgaggaag cggaagagcg cctgatgcgg tattttctcc ttacgcatct
     2461 gtgcggtatt tcacaccgca atggtgcact ctcagtacaa tctgctctga tgccgcatag
     2521 ttaagccagt atacactccg ctatcgctac gtgactgggt catggctgcg ccccgacacc
     2581 cgccaacacc cgctgacgcg ccctgacggg cttgtctgct cccggcatcc gcttacagac
     2641 aagctgtgac cgtctccggg agctgcatgt gtcagaggtt ttcaccgtca tcaccgaaac
     2701 gcgcgaggca gctgcggtaa agctcatcag cgtggtcgtg aagcgattca cagatgtctg
     2761 cctgttcatc cgcgtccagc tcgttgagtt tctccagaag cgttaatgtc tggcttctga
     2821 taaagcgggc catgttaagg gcggtttttt cctgtttggt cactgatgcc tccgtgtaag
     2881 ggggatttct gttcatgggg gtaatgatac cgatgaaacg agagaggatg ctcacgatac
     2941 gggttactga tgatgaacat gcccggttac tggaacgttg tgagggtaaa caactggcgg
     3001 tatggatgcg gcgggaccag agaaaaatca ctcagggtca atgccagcgc ttcgttaata
     3061 cagatgtagg tgttccacag ggtagccagc agcatcctgc gatgcagatc cggaacataa
     3121 tggtgcaggg cgctgacttc cgcgtttcca gactttacga aacacggaaa ccgaagacca
     3181 ttcatgttgt tgctcaggtc gcagacgttt tgcagcagca gtcgcttcac gttcgctcgc
     3241 gtatcggtga ttcattctgc taaccagtaa ggcaaccccg ccagcctagc cgggtcctca
     3301 acgacaggag cacgatcatg cgcacccgtg gggccgccat gccggcgata atggcctgct
     3361 tctcgccgaa acgtttggtg gcgggaccag tgacgaaggc ttgagcgagg gcgtgcaaga
     3421 ttccgaatac cgcaagcgac aggccgatca tcgtcgcgct ccagcgaaag cggtcctcgc
     3481 cgaaaatgac ccagagcgct gccggcacct gtcctacgag ttgcatgata aagaagacag
     3541 tcataagtgc ggcgacgata gtcatgcccc gcgcccaccg gaaggagctg actgggttga
     3601 aggctctcaa gggcatcggt cgagatcccg gtgcctaatg agtgagctaa cttacattaa
     3661 ttgcgttgcg ctcactgccc gctttccagt cgggaaacct gtcgtgccag ctgcattaat
     3721 gaatcggcca acgcgcgggg agaggcggtt tgcgtattgg gcgccagggt ggtttttctt
     3781 ttcaccagtg agacgggcaa cagctgattg cccttcaccg cctggccctg agagagttgc
     3841 agcaagcggt ccacgctggt ttgccccagc aggcgaaaat cctgtttgat ggtggttaac
     3901 ggcgggatat aacatgagct gtcttcggta tcgtcgtatc ccactaccga gatatccgca
     3961 ccaacgcgca gcccggactc ggtaatggcg cgcattgcgc ccagcgccat ctgatcgttg
     4021 gcaaccagca tcgcagtggg aacgatgccc tcattcagca tttgcatggt ttgttgaaaa
     4081 ccggacatgg cactccagtc gccttcccgt tccgctatcg gctgaatttg attgcgagtg
     4141 agatatttat gccagccagc cagacgcaga cgcgccgaga cagaacttaa tgggcccgct
     4201 aacagcgcga tttgctggtg acccaatgcg accagatgct ccacgcccag tcgcgtaccg
     4261 tcttcatggg agaaaataat actgttgatg ggtgtctggt cagagacatc aagaaataac
     4321 gccggaacat tagtgcaggc agcttccaca gcaatggcat cctggtcatc cagcggatag
     4381 ttaatgatca gcccactgac gcgttgcgcg agaagattgt gcaccgccgc tttacaggct
     4441 tcgacgccgc ttcgttctac catcgacacc accacgctgg cacccagttg atcggcgcga
     4501 gatttaatcg ccgcgacaat ttgcgacggc gcgtgcaggg ccagactgga ggtggcaacg
     4561 ccaatcagca acgactgttt gcccgccagt tgttgtgcca cgcggttggg aatgtaattc
     4621 agctccgcca tcgccgcttc cactttttcc cgcgttttcg cagaaacgtg gctggcctgg
     4681 ttcaccacgc gggaaacggt ctgataagag acaccggcat actctgcgac atcgtataac
     4741 gttactggtt tcacattcac caccctgaat tgactctctt ccgggcgcta tcatgccata
     4801 ccgcgaaagg ttttgcgcca ttcgatggtg tccgggatct cgacgctctc ccttatgcga
     4861 ctcctgcatt aggaagcagc ccagtagtag gttgaggccg ttgagcaccg ccgccgcaag
     4921 gaatggtgca tgcaaggaga tggcgcccaa cagtcccccg gccacggggc ctgccaccat
     4981 acccacgccg aaacaagcgc tcatgagccc gaagtggcga gcccgatctt ccccatcggt
     5041 gatgtcggcg atataggcgc cagcaaccgc acctgtggcg ccggtgatgc cggccacgat
     5101 gcgtccggcg tagaggatcg agatctcgat cccgcgaaat taatacgact cactataggg
     5161 gaattgtgag cggataacaa ttcccctcta gaaataattt tgtttaactt taagaaggag
     5221 atataccata tgaaaacaaa attgatgaca ttacaagacg ccaccggctt ctttcgtgac
     5281 ggcatgacca tcatggtggg cggatttatg gggattggca ctccatcccg cctggttgaa
     5341 gcattactgg aatctggtgt tcgcgacctg acattgatag ccaatgatac cgcgtttgtt
     5401 gataccggca tcggtccgct catcgtcaat ggtcgagtcc gcaaagtgat tgcttcacat
     5461 atcggcacca acccggaaac aggtcggcgc atgatatctg gtgagatgga cgtcgttctg
     5521 gtgccgcaag gtacgctaat cgagcaaatt cgctgtggtg gagctggact tggtggtttt
     5581 ctcaccccaa cgggtgtcgg caccgtcgta gaggaaggca aacagacact gacactcgac
     5641 ggtaaaacct ggctgctcga acgcccactg cgcgccgacc tggcgctaat tcgcgctcat
     5701 cgttgcgaca cacttggcaa cctgacctat caacttagcg cccgcaactt taaccccctg
     5761 atagcccttg cggctgatat cacgctggta gagccagatg aactggtcga aaccggcgag
     5821 ctgcaacctg accatattgt cacccctggt gccgttatcg accacatcat cgtttcacag
     5881 gagagcaaat aagaattcga gctccgtcga caagcttgcg gccgcataat gcttaagtcg
     5941 aacagaaagt aatcgtattg tacacggccg cataatcgaa attaatacga ctcactatag
     6001 gggaattgtg agcggataac aattccccat cttagtatat tttgtttaac tttaagaagg
     6061 agatatacat atggatgcga aacaacgtat tgcgcgccgt gtggcgcaag agcttcgtga
     6121 tggtgacatc gttaacttag ggatcggttt acccacaatg gtcgccaatt atttaccgga
     6181 gggtattcat atcactctgc aatcggaaaa cggcttcctc ggtttaggcc cggtcacgac
     6241 agcgcatcca gatctggtga acgctggcgg gcaaccgtgc ggtgttttac ccggtgcagc
     6301 catgtttgat agcgccatgt catttgcgct aatccgtggc ggtcatattg atgcctgcgt
     6361 gctcggcggt ttgcaagtag acgaagaagc aaacctcgcg aactgggtag tgcctgggaa
     6421 aatggtgccc ggtatgggtg gcgcgatgga tctggtgacc gggtcgcgca aagtgatcat
     6481 cgccatggaa cattgcgcca aagatggttc agcaaaaatt ttgcgccgct gcaccatgcc
     6541 actcactgcg caacatgcgg tgcatatgct ggttactgaa ctggctgtct ttcgttttat
     6601 tgacggcaaa atgtggctca ccgaaattgc cgacgggtgt gatttagcca ccgtgcgtgc
     6661 caaaacagaa gctcggtttg aagtcgccgc cgatctgaat acgcaacggg gtgatttatc
     6721 ggg
//
