# Supplementary material for: Design and implementation of aerobic and ambient CO2-reduction as an entry-point for enhanced carbon fixation
Source: Nat Commun. 2025 Apr 1;16:3134. doi: 10.1038/s41467-025-57549-4 (PMC11961710; doi:10.1038/s41467-025-57549-4)
Supplement: Supplementary file 6 — Supplementary Data 3 [file 41467_2025_57549_MOESM6_ESM.zip › CORE cycle - GenBank Files/pET16b-cfAFL.gb]

LOCUS       pET16b-cfAFL            7074 bp ds-DNA     circular SYN 26-MAR-2024
DEFINITION  aspartate-formate-lyase = engineered Citrobacter freundii TPL =
            UniProt P31013.
ACCESSION
VERSION     .
KEYWORDS    .
SOURCE      synthetic DNA construct
  ORGANISM  recombinant plasmid.
REFERENCE   1  (bases 1 to 7074)
  AUTHORS   .
  TITLE     Direct Submission
  JOURNAL   Exported Wednesday, Jun 3, 2020 from SnapGene 5.0.4
            https://www.snapgene.com
COMMENT     ##Publication-START##
            Source publication  :: Satanowski et al., 2024
            Creator             :: Ari Satanowski
            Contact information :: toerb@mpi-marburg.mpg.de
            ##Publication-END##
FEATURES             Location/Qualifiers
     source          1..7074
                     /organism="recombinant plasmid"
                     /mol_type="other DNA"
     promoter        105..123
                     /note="promoter for bacteriophage T7 RNA polymerase"
                     /label="T7 promoter"
     protein_bind    124..148
                     /bound_moiety="lac repressor encoded by lacI"
                     /note="The lac repressor binds to the lac operator to 
                     inhibit transcription in E. coli. This inhibition can be
                     relieved by adding lactose or
                     isopropyl-beta-D-thiogalactopyranoside (IPTG)."
                     /label="lac operator"
     RBS             163..185
                     /note="efficient ribosome binding site from bacteriophage
                     T7 gene 10 (Olins and Rangwala, 1989)"
     RBS             180..184
                     /note="ribosome binding site"
     CDS             192..194
                     /codon_start=1
                     /product="start codon"
                     /translation="M"
                     /label="ATG"
     CDS             198..227
                     /codon_start=1
                     /product="10xHis affinity tag"
                     /translation="HHHHHHHHHH"
                     /label="10xHis"
     CDS             240..251
                     /codon_start=1
                     /product="Factor Xa recognition and cleavage site"
                     /translation="IEGR"
                     /label="Factor Xa site"
     misc_feature    252..253
                     /note="multiple cloning site"
                     /label="MCS"
     CDS             258..1625
                     /codon_start=1
                     /product="engineered Citrobacter freundii TPL (UniProt 
                     P31013)"
                     /translation="NYPAEPFRIKSVETVSMIPRDERLKKMQEAGYNTFLLNSKDIYI
                     DLLTDSGTNAMSDKQWAGMMMGDEAYAGSENFYHLERTVQELFGFKHIVPTHQGTGAE
                     NLLSQLAIKPGQYVAGNMYFTTTRYHQEKNGAVFVDIVRDEAHDAGLNIAFKGDIDLK
                     KLQKLIDEKGAENIAYICLAVTVNLAGGQPVSMANMRAVRELTEAHGIKVFYDATRCV
                     ENAYFIKEQEQGFENKSIAEIVHEMFSYADGCTMSGKKDCLVNIGGFLCMNDDEMFSS
                     AKELVRVYEGMPSYGGLAGRDMEAMAIGLREAMQYEYIEHRVKQVRYLGDKLKAAGVP
                     IVEPVGGHAVFLDARRFCEHLTQDEFPAQSLAASIYVETGVRSMERGIISAGRNNVTG
                     EHHRPKLETVRLTIPRRVYTYAHMDVVADGIIKLYQHKEDIRGLKFIYEPKQLRFFTA
                     RFDYI"
                     /label="CfAFL (engineered P31013)"
     misc_difference 552..554
                     /label="R100T"
     misc_difference 1101..1103
                     /label="V283R"
     misc_feature    1627..1631
                     /note="multiple cloning site"
                     /label="MCS"
     terminator      1690..1737
                     /note="transcription terminator for bacteriophage T7 RNA 
                     polymerase"
                     /label="T7 terminator"
     promoter        complement(1912..1940)
                     /note="E. coli promoter for tetracycline efflux protein 
                     gene"
                     /label="tet promoter"
     promoter        2053..2157
                     /gene="bla"
                     /label="AmpR promoter"
     CDS             2158..3018
                     /codon_start=1
                     /gene="bla"
                     /product="beta-lactamase"
                     /note="confers resistance to ampicillin, carbenicillin,
                     and related antibiotics"
                     /translation="MSIQHFRVALIPFFAAFCLPVFAHPETLVKVKDAEDQLGARVGY
                     IELDLNSGKILESFRPEERFPMMSTFKVLLCGAVLSRVDAGQEQLGRRIHYSQNDLVE
                     YSPVTEKHLTDGMTVRELCSAAITMSDNTAANLLLTTIGGPKELTAFLHNMGDHVTRL
                     DRWEPELNEAIPNDERDTTMPAAMATTLRKLLTGELLTLASRQQLIDWMEADKVAGPL
                     LRSALPAGWFIADKSGAGERGSRGIIAALGPDGKPSRIVVIYTTGSQATMDERNRQIA
                     EIGASLIKHW"
                     /label="AmpR"
     rep_origin      3189..3777
                     /direction="RIGHT"
                     /note="high-copy-number ColE1/pMB1/pBR322/pUC origin of 
                     replication"
                     /label="ori"
     misc_feature    3963..4105
                     /note="basis of mobility region from pBR322"
                     /label="bom"
     CDS             complement(4207..4398)
                     /codon_start=1
                     /gene="rop"
                     /product="Rop protein"
                     /translation="MTKQEKTALNMARFIRSQTLTLLEKLNELDADEQADICESLHDH
                     ADELYRSCLARFGDDGENL"
                     /label="rop"
     CDS             complement(5710..6792)
                     /codon_start=1
                     /gene="lacI"
                     /product="lac repressor"
                     /note="The lac repressor binds to the lac operator to 
                     inhibit transcription in E. coli. This inhibition can be
                     relieved by adding lactose or
                     isopropyl-beta-D-thiogalactopyranoside (IPTG)."
                     /translation="MKPVTLYDVAEYAGVSYQTVSRVVNQASHVSAKTREKVEAAMAE
                     LNYIPNRVAQQLAGKQSLLIGVATSSLALHAPSQIVAAIKSRADQLGASVVVSMVERS
                     GVEACKAAVHNLLAQRVSGLIINYPLDDQDAIAVEAACTNVPALFLDVSDQTPINSII
                     FSHEDGTRLGVEHLVALGHQQIALLAGPLSSVSARLRLAGWHKYLTRNQIQPIAEREG
                     DWSAMSGFQQTMQMLNEGIVPTAMLVANDQMALGAMRAITESGLRVGADISVVGYDDT
                     EDSSCYIPPLTTIKQDFRLLGQTSVDRLLQLSQGQAVKGNQLLPVSLVKRKTTLAPNT
                     QTASPRALADSLMQLARQVSRLESGQ"
                     /label="lacI"
     promoter        complement(6793..6870)
                     /gene="lacI"
ORIGIN      
        1 cggtgatgtc ggcgatatag gcgccagcaa ccgcacctgt ggcgccggtg atgccggcca
       61 cgatgcgtcc ggcgtagagg atcgagatct cgatcccgcg aaattaatac gactcactat
      121 aggggaattg tgagcggata acaattcccc tctagaaata attttgttta actttaagaa
      181 ggagatatac catgggccat catcatcatc atcatcatca tcatcacagc agcggccata
      241 tcgaaggtcg tcatatgaac tacccggctg aaccgttccg tatcaaatct gttgaaaccg
      301 tttctatgat cccgcgtgac gaacgtctga aaaaaatgca ggaagctggt tacaacacct
      361 tcctgctgaa ctctaaagac atctacatcg acctgctgac cgactctggt accaacgcta
      421 tgtctgacaa acagtgggct ggtatgatga tgggtgacga agcttacgct ggttctgaaa
      481 acttctacca cctggaacgt accgttcagg aactgttcgg tttcaaacac atcgttccga
      541 cccaccaggg taccggtgct gaaaacctgc tgtctcagct ggctatcaaa ccgggtcagt
      601 acgttgctgg taacatgtac ttcaccacca cccgttacca ccaggaaaaa aacggtgctg
      661 ttttcgttga catcgttcgt gacgaagctc acgacgctgg tctgaacatc gctttcaaag
      721 gtgacatcga cctgaaaaaa ctgcaaaaac tgatcgacga aaaaggtgct gaaaacatcg
      781 cttacatctg cctggctgtt accgttaacc tggctggtgg tcagccggtt tctatggcta
      841 acatgcgtgc tgttcgtgaa ctgaccgaag ctcacggtat caaagttttc tacgacgcta
      901 cccgttgcgt tgaaaacgct tacttcatca aagaacagga acagggtttc gaaaacaaat
      961 ctatcgctga aatcgttcac gaaatgttct cttacgctga cggttgcacc atgtctggta
     1021 aaaaagactg cctggttaac atcggtggtt tcctgtgcat gaacgacgac gaaatgttct
     1081 cttctgctaa agaactggtt cgtgtttacg aaggtatgcc gtcttacggt ggtctggctg
     1141 gtcgtgacat ggaagctatg gctatcggtc tgcgtgaagc tatgcagtac gaatacatcg
     1201 aacaccgtgt taaacaggtt cgttacctgg gtgacaaact gaaagctgct ggtgttccga
     1261 tagttgaacc ggttggtggt cacgctgttt tcctggacgc tcgtcgtttc tgcgaacacc
     1321 tgacccagga cgaatttccg gctcagtctc tggctgcttc tatctacgtt gaaaccggtg
     1381 ttcgttctat ggaacgtggt atcatctctg ctggtcgtaa caacgttacc ggtgaacacc
     1441 accgtccgaa actggaaacc gttcgtctga ccatcccgcg tcgtgtttac acctacgctc
     1501 acatggacgt tgttgctgac ggtatcatca aactgtacca gcacaaagaa gacatccgtg
     1561 gtctgaaatt catctacgaa ccgaaacagc tgcgtttctt caccgctcgt ttcgactaca
     1621 tctaaggatc cggctgctaa caaagcccga aaggaagctg agttggctgc tgccaccgct
     1681 gagcaataac tagcataacc ccttggggcc tctaaacggg tcttgagggg ttttttgctg
     1741 aaaggaggaa ctatatccgg atatcccgca agaggcccgg cagtaccggc ataaccaagc
     1801 ctatgcctac agcatccagg gtgacggtgc cgaggatgac gatgagcgca ttgttagatt
     1861 tcatacacgg tgcctgactg cgttagcaat ttaactgtga taaactaccg cattaaagct
     1921 tatcgatgat aagctgtcaa acatgagaat tcttgaagac gaaagggcct cgtgatacgc
     1981 ctatttttat aggttaatgt catgataata atggtttctt agacgtcagg tggcactttt
     2041 cggggaaatg tgcgcggaac ccctatttgt ttatttttct aaatacattc aaatatgtat
     2101 ccgctcatga gacaataacc ctgataaatg cttcaataat attgaaaaag gaagagtatg
     2161 agtattcaac atttccgtgt cgcccttatt cccttttttg cggcattttg ccttcctgtt
     2221 tttgctcacc cagaaacgct ggtgaaagta aaagatgctg aagatcagtt gggtgcacga
     2281 gtgggttaca tcgaactgga tctcaacagc ggtaagatcc ttgagagttt tcgccccgaa
     2341 gaacgttttc caatgatgag cacttttaaa gttctgctat gtggcgcggt attatcccgt
     2401 gttgacgccg ggcaagagca actcggtcgc cgcatacact attctcagaa tgacttggtt
     2461 gagtactcac cagtcacaga aaagcatctt acggatggca tgacagtaag agaattatgc
     2521 agtgctgcca taaccatgag tgataacact gcggccaact tacttctgac aacgatcgga
     2581 ggaccgaagg agctaaccgc ttttttgcac aacatggggg atcatgtaac tcgccttgat
     2641 cgttgggaac cggagctgaa tgaagccata ccaaacgacg agcgtgacac cacgatgcct
     2701 gcagcaatgg caacaacgtt gcgcaaacta ttaactggcg aactacttac tctagcttcc
     2761 cggcaacaat taatagactg gatggaggcg gataaagttg caggaccact tctgcgctcg
     2821 gcccttccgg ctggctggtt tattgctgat aaatctggag ccggtgagcg tgggtctcgc
     2881 ggtatcattg cagcactggg gccagatggt aagccctccc gtatcgtagt tatctacacg
     2941 acggggagtc aggcaactat ggatgaacga aatagacaga tcgctgagat aggtgcctca
     3001 ctgattaagc attggtaact gtcagaccaa gtttactcat atatacttta gattgattta
     3061 aaacttcatt tttaatttaa aaggatctag gtgaagatcc tttttgataa tctcatgacc
     3121 aaaatccctt aacgtgagtt ttcgttccac tgagcgtcag accccgtaga aaagatcaaa
     3181 ggatcttctt gagatccttt ttttctgcgc gtaatctgct gcttgcaaac aaaaaaacca
     3241 ccgctaccag cggtggtttg tttgccggat caagagctac caactctttt tccgaaggta
     3301 actggcttca gcagagcgca gataccaaat actgtccttc tagtgtagcc gtagttaggc
     3361 caccacttca agaactctgt agcaccgcct acatacctcg ctctgctaat cctgttacca
     3421 gtggctgctg ccagtggcga taagtcgtgt cttaccgggt tggactcaag acgatagtta
     3481 ccggataagg cgcagcggtc gggctgaacg gggggttcgt gcacacagcc cagcttggag
     3541 cgaacgacct acaccgaact gagataccta cagcgtgagc tatgagaaag cgccacgctt
     3601 cccgaaggga gaaaggcgga caggtatccg gtaagcggca gggtcggaac aggagagcgc
     3661 acgagggagc ttccaggggg aaacgcctgg tatctttata gtcctgtcgg gtttcgccac
     3721 ctctgacttg agcgtcgatt tttgtgatgc tcgtcagggg ggcggagcct atggaaaaac
     3781 gccagcaacg cggccttttt acggttcctg gccttttgct ggccttttgc tcacatgttc
     3841 tttcctgcgt tatcccctga ttctgtggat aaccgtatta ccgcctttga gtgagctgat
     3901 accgctcgcc gcagccgaac gaccgagcgc agcgagtcag tgagcgagga agcggaagag
     3961 cgcctgatgc ggtattttct ccttacgcat ctgtgcggta tttcacaccg catatatggt
     4021 gcactctcag tacaatctgc tctgatgccg catagttaag ccagtataca ctccgctatc
     4081 gctacgtgac tgggtcatgg ctgcgccccg acacccgcca acacccgctg acgcgccctg
     4141 acgggcttgt ctgctcccgg catccgctta cagacaagct gtgaccgtct ccgggagctg
     4201 catgtgtcag aggttttcac cgtcatcacc gaaacgcgcg aggcagctgc ggtaaagctc
     4261 atcagcgtgg tcgtgaagcg attcacagat gtctgcctgt tcatccgcgt ccagctcgtt
     4321 gagtttctcc agaagcgtta atgtctggct tctgataaag cgggccatgt taagggcggt
     4381 tttttcctgt ttggtcactg atgcctccgt gtaaggggga tttctgttca tgggggtaat
     4441 gataccgatg aaacgagaga ggatgctcac gatacgggtt actgatgatg aacatgcccg
     4501 gttactggaa cgttgtgagg gtaaacaact ggcggtatgg atgcggcggg accagagaaa
     4561 aatcactcag ggtcaatgcc agcgcttcgt taatacagat gtaggtgttc cacagggtag
     4621 ccagcagcat cctgcgatgc agatccggaa cataatggtg cagggcgctg acttccgcgt
     4681 ttccagactt tacgaaacac ggaaaccgaa gaccattcat gttgttgctc aggtcgcaga
     4741 cgttttgcag cagcagtcgc ttcacgttcg ctcgcgtatc ggtgattcat tctgctaacc
     4801 agtaaggcaa ccccgccagc ctagccgggt cctcaacgac aggagcacga tcatgcgcac
     4861 ccgtggccag gacccaacgc tgcccgagat gcgccgcgtg cggctgctgg agatggcgga
     4921 cgcgatggat atgttctgcc aagggttggt ttgcgcattc acagttctcc gcaagaattg
     4981 attggctcca attcttggag tggtgaatcc gttagcgagg tgccgccggc ttccattcag
     5041 gtcgaggtgg cccggctcca tgcaccgcga cgcaacgcgg ggaggcagac aaggtatagg
     5101 gcggcgccta caatccatgc caacccgttc catgtgctcg ccgaggcggc ataaatcgcc
     5161 gtgacgatca gcggtccagt gatcgaagtt aggctggtaa gagccgcgag cgatccttga
     5221 agctgtccct gatggtcgtc atctacctgc ctggacagca tggcctgcaa cgcgggcatc
     5281 ccgatgccgc cggaagcgag aagaatcata atggggaagg ccatccagcc tcgcgtcgcg
     5341 aacgccagca agacgtagcc cagcgcgtcg gccgccatgc cggcgataat ggcctgcttc
     5401 tcgccgaaac gtttggtggc gggaccagtg acgaaggctt gagcgagggc gtgcaagatt
     5461 ccgaataccg caagcgacag gccgatcatc gtcgcgctcc agcgaaagcg gtcctcgccg
     5521 aaaatgaccc agagcgctgc cggcacctgt cctacgagtt gcatgataaa gaagacagtc
     5581 ataagtgcgg cgacgatagt catgccccgc gcccaccgga aggagctgac tgggttgaag
     5641 gctctcaagg gcatcggtcg agatcccggt gcctaatgag tgagctaact tacattaatt
     5701 gcgttgcgct cactgcccgc tttccagtcg ggaaacctgt cgtgccagct gcattaatga
     5761 atcggccaac gcgcggggag aggcggtttg cgtattgggc gccagggtgg tttttctttt
     5821 caccagtgag acgggcaaca gctgattgcc cttcaccgcc tggccctgag agagttgcag
     5881 caagcggtcc acgctggttt gccccagcag gcgaaaatcc tgtttgatgg tggttaacgg
     5941 cgggatataa catgagctgt cttcggtatc gtcgtatccc actaccgaga tatccgcacc
     6001 aacgcgcagc ccggactcgg taatggcgcg cattgcgccc agcgccatct gatcgttggc
     6061 aaccagcatc gcagtgggaa cgatgccctc attcagcatt tgcatggttt gttgaaaacc
     6121 ggacatggca ctccagtcgc cttcccgttc cgctatcggc tgaatttgat tgcgagtgag
     6181 atatttatgc cagccagcca gacgcagacg cgccgagaca gaacttaatg ggcccgctaa
     6241 cagcgcgatt tgctggtgac ccaatgcgac cagatgctcc acgcccagtc gcgtaccgtc
     6301 ttcatgggag aaaataatac tgttgatggg tgtctggtca gagacatcaa gaaataacgc
     6361 cggaacatta gtgcaggcag cttccacagc aatggcatcc tggtcatcca gcggatagtt
     6421 aatgatcagc ccactgacgc gttgcgcgag aagattgtgc accgccgctt tacaggcttc
     6481 gacgccgctt cgttctacca tcgacaccac cacgctggca cccagttgat cggcgcgaga
     6541 tttaatcgcc gcgacaattt gcgacggcgc gtgcagggcc agactggagg tggcaacgcc
     6601 aatcagcaac gactgtttgc ccgccagttg ttgtgccacg cggttgggaa tgtaattcag
     6661 ctccgccatc gccgcttcca ctttttcccg cgttttcgca gaaacgtggc tggcctggtt
     6721 caccacgcgg gaaacggtct gataagagac accggcatac tctgcgacat cgtataacgt
     6781 tactggtttc acattcacca ccctgaattg actctcttcc gggcgctatc atgccatacc
     6841 gcgaaaggtt ttgcgccatt cgatggtgtc cgggatctcg acgctctccc ttatgcgact
     6901 cctgcattag gaagcagccc agtagtaggt tgaggccgtt gagcaccgcc gccgcaagga
     6961 atggtgcatg caaggagatg gcgcccaaca gtcccccggc cacggggcct gccaccatac
     7021 ccacgccgaa acaagcgctc atgagcccga agtggcgagc ccgatcttcc ccat
//
