# Supplementary material for: Design and implementation of aerobic and ambient CO2-reduction as an entry-point for enhanced carbon fixation
Source: Nat Commun. 2025 Apr 1;16:3134. doi: 10.1038/s41467-025-57549-4 (PMC11961710; doi:10.1038/s41467-025-57549-4)
Supplement: Supplementary file 6 — Supplementary Data 3 [file 41467_2025_57549_MOESM6_ESM.zip › CORE cycle - GenBank Files/pTE3163.gb]

LOCUS       pTE3163                 6723 bp    DNA     circular UNA 26-MAR-2024
DEFINITION  AtoDA_I25L_A65S from E. coli, T7 Expression cassette, C-term Histag
            on AtoA.
ACCESSION   urn.local...1t-hiu20fg
VERSION     urn.local...1t-hiu20fg
KEYWORDS    .
SOURCE      
  ORGANISM  .
COMMENT     ##Publication-START##
            Source publication  :: Satanowski et al., 2024
            Creator             :: Daniel G. Marchal
            Contact information :: toerb@mpi-marburg.mpg.de
            ##Publication-END##
FEATURES             Location/Qualifiers
     CDS             complement(720..1535)
                     /gene="kanR"
                     /SECDrawAs="Gene"
                     /SECStyleId=1
                     /SECName="kanR"
                     /label="kanR CDS"
     CDS             complement(3672..4631)
                     /gene="lacI"
                     /SECDrawAs="Gene"
                     /SECStyleId=1
                     /SECName="lacI"
                     /label="lacI CDS"
     CDS             5230..5892
                     /codon_start=1
                     /gene="atoD"
                     /note="ECK2214:JW2215:b2221"
                     /transl_table=11
                     /product="acetyl-CoA:acetoacetyl-CoA transferase, alpha
                     subunit"
                     /protein_id="BAA16017.1"
                     /db_xref="GI:1736876"
                     /translation="MKTKLMTLQDATGFFRDGMTIMVGGFMGIGTPSRLVEALLESGV
                     RDLTLIANDTAFVDTGIGPLIVNGRVRKVIASHIGTNPETGRRMISGEMDVVLVPQGT
                     LIEQIRCGGAGLGGFLTPTGVGTVVEEGKQTLTLDGKTWLLERPLRADLALIRAHRCD
                     TLGNLTYQLSARNFNPLIALAADITLVEPDELVETGELQPDHIVTPGAVIDHIIVSQE
                     SK"
                     /modified_by="marchald"
                     /label="atoD CDS"
     CDS             5230..>5251
                     /codon_start=1
                     /gene="atoD"
                     /note="ECK2214:JW2215:b2221"
                     /transl_table=11
                     /product="acetyl-CoA:acetoacetyl-CoA transferase, alpha
                     subunit"
                     /protein_id="BAA16017.1"
                     /db_xref="GI:1736876"
                     /translation="MKTKLMTLQDATGFFRDGMTIMVGGFMGIGTPSRLVEALLESGV
                     RDLTLIANDTAFVDTGIGPLIVNGRVRKVIASHIGTNPETGRRMISGEMDVVLVPQGT
                     LIEQIRCGGAGLGGFLTPTGVGTVVEEGKQTLTLDGKTWLLERPLRADLALIRAHRCD
                     TLGNLTYQLSARNFNPLIALAADITLVEPDELVETGELQPDHIVTPGAVIDHIIVSQE
                     SK"
                     /modified_by="marchald"
                     /label="atoD CDS"
     gene            <5233..>5889
                     /gene="atoD"
                     /label="atoD gene"
     gene            <5233..>5251
                     /gene="atoD"
                     /label="atoD gene"
     source          <5233..>5889
                     /organism="Escherichia coli str. K-12 substr. W3110"
                     /mol_type="genomic DNA"
                     /strain="K-12"
                     /sub_strain="W3110"
                     /db_xref="taxon:316407"
                     /label="source Escherichia coli str. K-12 substr. W3110"
     source          <5233..>5251
                     /organism="Escherichia coli str. K-12 substr. W3110"
                     /mol_type="genomic DNA"
                     /strain="K-12"
                     /sub_strain="W3110"
                     /db_xref="taxon:316407"
                     /label="source Escherichia coli str. K-12 substr. W3110"
     promoter        5983..5999
                     /created_by="marchald"
                     /modified_by="marchald"
                     /label="T7 promoter"
     regulatory      6002..6026
                     /created_by="marchald"
                     /label="lac operator"
     RBS             6041..6063
                     /note="efficient ribosome binding site from bacteriophage
                     T7 gene 10 (<a
                     href=""http://www.ncbi.nlm.nih.gov/pubmed/2676996""
                     title=""http://www.ncbi.nlm.nih.gov/pubmed/2676996"">Olins
                     and Rangwala, 1989</a>)"
                     /X-Transferred_From="pET-28a(+)-aterHCS(I3VE75)"
                     /X-Transferred_Similarity="100.00%"
                     /X-Primary_Match="100.00%; Adjusted-Interval-0:0/0; RBS
                     (<a
                     href=""urn:local:.:f-dgy1xox"">pET-28a(+)-aterHCS(I3VE75)<
                     /a>)"
                     /note="Derived using Geneious Prime 2020.2.4 'Annotate
                     from Database' based on nucleotide similarity"
                     /Transferred_From="pET-16b_correct_direction"
                     /Transferred_Similarity="100.00%"
                     /Primary_Match="100.00%; Adjusted-Interval-0:0/0; RBS (<a
                     href=""urn:local:.:r-dgy25t8"">pET-16b_correct_direction</
                     a>)"
                     /Alternative_Match="100.00%; Adjusted-Interval-0:0/0; RBS
                     (<a
                     href=""urn:local:.:18-dgy2g8s"">pET-16b_correct_direction
                     (digested by BamHI, NcoI) Fragment 2</a>)"
                     /Alternative_Match="100.00%; Adjusted-Interval-0:0/0; RBS
                     (<a
                     href=""urn:local:.:f-dgy1xox"">pET-28a(+)-aterHCS(I3VE75)<
                     /a>)"
                     /Alternative_Match="100.00%; Adjusted-Interval-0:0/0; RBS
                     (<a
                     href=""urn:local:.:1x-dgy2hia"">pET-16b_correct_direction
                     (digested by BamHI, NcoI) Fragment 2 -
                     pET-28a(+)-aterHCS(I3VE75) (digested by BamHI, NcoI)
                     Fragment 1</a>)"
                     /Alternative_Match="100.00%; Adjusted-Interval-0:0/0; RBS
                     (<a
                     href=""urn:local:.:1m-dgy2gp5"">pET-28a(+)-aterHCS(I3VE75)
                     (digested by BamHI, NcoI) Fragment 2</a>)"
                     /label="RBS"
     CDS             6071..>6721
                     /gene="atoA"
                     /note="ECK2215:JW2216:b2222"
                     /transl_table=11
                     /product="acetyl-CoA:acetoacetyl-CoA transferase, beta
                     subunit"
                     /protein_id="BAA16018.1"
                     /db_xref="GI:1736877"
                     /modified_by="marchald"
                     /Original_Translation="MDAKQRIARRVAQELRDGDIVNLGIGLPTMVANYL
                     PEGIHITLQSENGFLGLGPVTTAHPDLVNAGGQPCGVLPGAAMFDSAMSFALIRGGHI
                     DACVLGGLQVDEEANLANWVVPGKMVPGMGGAMDLVTGSRKVIIAMEHCAKDGSAKIL
                     RRCTMPLTAQHAVHMLVTELAVFRFIDGKMWLTEIADGCDLATVRAKTEARFEVAADL
                     NTQRGDL"
                     /label="atoA CDS"
     gene            <6074..>6718
                     /gene="atoA"
                     /label="atoA gene"
     source          <6074..>6718
                     /organism="Escherichia coli str. K-12 substr. W3110"
                     /mol_type="genomic DNA"
                     /strain="K-12"
                     /sub_strain="W3110"
                     /db_xref="taxon:316407"
                     /label="source Escherichia coli str. K-12 substr. W3110"
     Mutation        6143..6145
                     /created_by="marchald"
                     /label="I25L (atc->ctg)"
     Mutation        6263..6265
                     /created_by="marchald"
                     /label="A65S (gct->agc)"
ORIGIN      
        1 cgagcaccac caccaccacc actgagatcc ggctgctaac aaagcccgaa aggaagctga
       61 gttggctgct gccaccgctg agcaataact agcataaccc cttggggcct ctaaacgggt
      121 cttgaggggt tttttgctga aaggaggaac tatatccgga ttggcgaatg ggnnnnnnnn
      181 nnnnnnnnnn nnnnnnnnnn nnnnnnnnnn nnnnnnnnnn nnnnnnnnnn nnnnnnnnnn
      241 nnnnnnnnnn nnnnnnnnnn nnnnnnnnnn nnnnnnnnnn nnnnnnnnnn nnnnnncnnn
      301 nnnnnnnnnn nnnnnnnnnn nnnnnnnnnn nnnnnnnnnn nnnnnnnnnn nnnnnnnnnn
      361 nnnnnnnnnn nnnnnnnnnn nnnnnnnnan nnnnnnnnnn nnnnnnnnnn nnnnnnnnnn
      421 nnnnnnnnnn nnnnnnnncc tttgacgttg gagtccacgt tctttaatag tggactcttg
      481 ttccaaactg gaacaacact caaccctatc tcggtctatt cttttgattt ataagggatt
      541 ttgccgattt cggcctattg gttaaaaaat gagctgattt aacaaaaatt taacgcgaat
      601 tttaacaaaa tattaacgct tacaatttag gtggcacttt tcggggaaat gtgcgcggaa
      661 cccctatttg tttatttttc taaatacatt caaatatgta tccgctcatg aattaattct
      721 tagaaaaact catcgagcat caaatgaaac tgcaatttat tcatatcagg attatcaata
      781 ccatattttt gaaaaagccg tttctgtaat gaaggagaaa actcaccgag gcagttccat
      841 aggatggcaa gatcctggta tcggtctgcg attccgactc gtccaacatc aatacaacct
      901 attaatttcc cctcgtcaaa aataaggtta tcaagtgaga aatcaccatg agtgacgact
      961 gaatccggtg agaatggcaa aagtttatgc atttctttcc agacttgttc aacaggccag
     1021 ccattacgct cgtcatcaaa atcactcgca tcaaccaaac cgttattcat tcgtgattgc
     1081 gcctgagcga gacgaaatac gcgatcgctg ttaaaaggac aattacaaac aggaatcgaa
     1141 tgcaaccggc gcaggaacac tgccagcgca tcaacaatat tttcacctga atcaggatat
     1201 tcttctaata cctggaatgc tgttttcccg gggatcgcag tggtgagtaa ccatgcatca
     1261 tcaggagtac ggataaaatg cttgatggtc ggaagaggca taaattccgt cagccagttt
     1321 agtctgacca tctcatctgt aacatcattg gcaacgctac ctttgccatg tttcagaaac
     1381 aactctggcg catcgggctt cccatacaat cgatagattg tcgcacctga ttgcccgaca
     1441 ttatcgcgag cccatttata cccatataaa tcagcatcca tgttggaatt taatcgcggc
     1501 ctagagcaag acgtttcccg ttgaatatgg ctcataacac cccttgtatt actgtttatg
     1561 taagcagaca gttttattgt tcatgaccaa aatcccttaa cgtgagtttt cgttccactg
     1621 agcgtcagac cccgtagaaa agatcaaagg atcttcttga gatccttttt ttctgcgcgt
     1681 aatctgctgc ttgcaaacaa aaaaaccacc gctaccagcg gtggtttgtt tgccggatca
     1741 agagctacca actctttttc cgaaggtaac tggcttcagc agagcgcaga taccaaatac
     1801 tgtccttcta gtgtagccgt agttaggcca ccacttcaag aactctgtag caccgcctac
     1861 atacctcgct ctgctaatcc tgttaccagt ggctgctgcc agtggcgata agtcgtgtct
     1921 taccgggttg gactcaagac gatagttacc ggataaggcg cagcggtcgg gctgaacggg
     1981 gggttcgtgc acacagccca gcttggagcg aacgacctac accgaactga gatacctaca
     2041 gcgtgagcta tgagaaagcg ccacgcttcc cgaagggaga aaggcggaca ggtatccggt
     2101 aagcggcagg gtcggaacag gagagcgcac gagggagctt ccagggggaa acgcctggta
     2161 tctttatagt cctgtcgggt ttcgccacct ctgacttgag cgtcgatttt tgtgatgctc
     2221 gtcagggggg cggagcctat ggaaaaacgc cagcaacgcg gcctttttac ggttcctggc
     2281 cttttgctgg ccttttgctc acatgttctt tcctgcgtta tcccctgatt ctgtggataa
     2341 ccgtattacc gcctttgagt gagctgatac cgctcgccgc agccgaacga ccgagcgcag
     2401 cgagtcagtg agcgaggaag cggaagagcg cctgatgcgg tattttctcc ttacgcatct
     2461 gtgcggtatt tcacaccgca atggtgcact ctcagtacaa tctgctctga tgccgcatag
     2521 ttaagccagt atacactccg ctatcgctac gtgactgggt catggctgcg ccccgacacc
     2581 cgccaacacc cgctgacgcg ccctgacggg cttgtctgct cccggcatcc gcttacagac
     2641 aagctgtgac cgtctccggg agctgcatgt gtcagaggtt ttcaccgtca tcaccgaaac
     2701 gcgcgaggca gctgcggtaa agctcatcag cgtggtcgtg aagcgattca cagatgtctg
     2761 cctgttcatc cgcgtccagc tcgttgagtt tctccagaag cgttaatgtc tggcttctga
     2821 taaagcgggc catgttaagg gcggtttttt cctgtttggt cactgatgcc tccgtgtaag
     2881 ggggatttct gttcatgggg gtaatgatac cgatgaaacg agagaggatg ctcacgatac
     2941 gggttactga tgatgaacat gcccggttac tggaacgttg tgagggtaaa caactggcgg
     3001 tatggatgcg gcgggaccag agaaaaatca ctcagggtca atgccagcgc ttcgttaata
     3061 cagatgtagg tgttccacag ggtagccagc agcatcctgc gatgcagatc cggaacataa
     3121 tggtgcaggg cgctgacttc cgcgtttcca gactttacga aacacggaaa ccgaagacca
     3181 ttcatgttgt tgctcaggtc gcagacgttt tgcagcagca gtcgcttcac gttcgctcgc
     3241 gtatcggtga ttcattctgc taaccagtaa ggcaaccccg ccagcctagc cgggtcctca
     3301 acgacaggag cacgatcatg cgcacccgtg gggccgccat gccggcgata atggcctgct
     3361 tctcgccgaa acgtttggtg gcgggaccag tgacgaaggc ttgagcgagg gcgtgcaaga
     3421 ttccgaatac cgcaagcgac aggccgatca tcgtcgcgct ccagcgaaag cggtcctcgc
     3481 cgaaaatgac ccagagcgct gccggcacct gtcctacgag ttgcatgata aagaagacag
     3541 tcataagtgc ggcgacgata gtcatgcccc gcgcccaccg gaaggagctg actgggttga
     3601 aggctctcaa gggcatcggt cgagatcccg gtgcctaatg agtgagctaa cttacattaa
     3661 ttgcgttgcg ctcactgccc gctttccagt cgggaaacct gtcgtgccag ctgcattaat
     3721 gaatcggcca acgcgcgggg agaggcggtt tgcgtattgg gcgccagggt ggtttttctt
     3781 ttcaccagtg agacgggcaa cagctgattg cccttcaccg cctggccctg agagagttgc
     3841 agcaagcggt ccacgctggt ttgccccagc aggcgaaaat cctgtttgat ggtggttaac
     3901 ggcgggatat aacatgagct gtcttcggta tcgtcgtatc ccactaccga gatatccgca
     3961 ccaacgcgca gcccggactc ggtaatggcg cgcattgcgc ccagcgccat ctgatcgttg
     4021 gcaaccagca tcgcagtggg aacgatgccc tcattcagca tttgcatggt ttgttgaaaa
     4081 ccggacatgg cactccagtc gccttcccgt tccgctatcg gctgaatttg attgcgagtg
     4141 agatatttat gccagccagc cagacgcaga cgcgccgaga cagaacttaa tgggcccgct
     4201 aacagcgcga tttgctggtg acccaatgcg accagatgct ccacgcccag tcgcgtaccg
     4261 tcttcatggg agaaaataat actgttgatg ggtgtctggt cagagacatc aagaaataac
     4321 gccggaacat tagtgcaggc agcttccaca gcaatggcat cctggtcatc cagcggatag
     4381 ttaatgatca gcccactgac gcgttgcgcg agaagattgt gcaccgccgc tttacaggct
     4441 tcgacgccgc ttcgttctac catcgacacc accacgctgg cacccagttg atcggcgcga
     4501 gatttaatcg ccgcgacaat ttgcgacggc gcgtgcaggg ccagactgga ggtggcaacg
     4561 ccaatcagca acgactgttt gcccgccagt tgttgtgcca cgcggttggg aatgtaattc
     4621 agctccgcca tcgccgcttc cactttttcc cgcgttttcg cagaaacgtg gctggcctgg
     4681 ttcaccacgc gggaaacggt ctgataagag acaccggcat actctgcgac atcgtataac
     4741 gttactggtt tcacattcac caccctgaat tgactctctt ccgggcgcta tcatgccata
     4801 ccgcgaaagg ttttgcgcca ttcgatggtg tccgggatct cgacgctctc ccttatgcga
     4861 ctcctgcatt aggaagcagc ccagtagtag gttgaggccg ttgagcaccg ccgccgcaag
     4921 gaatggtgca tgcaaggaga tggcgcccaa cagtcccccg gccacggggc ctgccaccat
     4981 acccacgccg aaacaagcgc tcatgagccc gaagtggcga gcccgatctt ccccatcggt
     5041 gatgtcggcg atataggcgc cagcaaccgc acctgtggcg ccggtgatgc cggccacgat
     5101 gcgtccggcg tagaggatcg agatctcgat cccgcgaaat taatacgact cactataggg
     5161 gaattgtgag cggataacaa ttcccctcta gaaataattt tgtttaactt taagaaggag
     5221 atataccata tgaaaacaaa attgatgaca ttacaagacg ccaccggctt ctttcgtgac
     5281 ggcatgacca tcatggtggg cggatttatg gggattggca ctccatcccg cctggttgaa
     5341 gcattactgg aatctggtgt tcgcgacctg acattgatag ccaatgatac cgcgtttgtt
     5401 gataccggca tcggtccgct catcgtcaat ggtcgagtcc gcaaagtgat tgcttcacat
     5461 atcggcacca acccggaaac aggtcggcgc atgatatctg gtgagatgga cgtcgttctg
     5521 gtgccgcaag gtacgctaat cgagcaaatt cgctgtggtg gagctggact tggtggtttt
     5581 ctcaccccaa cgggtgtcgg caccgtcgta gaggaaggca aacagacact gacactcgac
     5641 ggtaaaacct ggctgctcga acgcccactg cgcgccgacc tggcgctaat tcgcgctcat
     5701 cgttgcgaca cacttggcaa cctgacctat caacttagcg cccgcaactt taaccccctg
     5761 atagcccttg cggctgatat cacgctggta gagccagatg aactggtcga aaccggcgag
     5821 ctgcaacctg accatattgt cacccctggt gccgttatcg accacatcat cgtttcacag
     5881 gagagcaaat aagaattcga gctccgtcga caagcttgcg gccgcataat gcttaagtcg
     5941 aacagaaagt aatcgtattg tacacggccg cataatcgaa attaatacga ctcactatag
     6001 gggaattgtg agcggataac aattccccat cttagtatat tttgtttaac tttaagaagg
     6061 agatatacat atggatgcga aacaacgtat tgcgcgccgt gtggcgcaag agcttcgtga
     6121 tggtgacatc gttaacttag ggctgggttt acccacaatg gtcgccaatt atttaccgga
     6181 gggtattcat atcactctgc aatcggaaaa cggcttcctc ggtttaggcc cggtcacgac
     6241 agcgcatcca gatctggtga acagcggcgg gcaaccgtgc ggtgttttac ccggtgcagc
     6301 catgtttgat agcgccatgt catttgcgct aatccgtggc ggtcatattg atgcctgcgt
     6361 gctcggcggt ttgcaagtag acgaagaagc aaacctcgcg aactgggtag tgcctgggaa
     6421 aatggtgccc ggtatgggtg gcgcgatgga tctggtgacc gggtcgcgca aagtgatcat
     6481 cgccatggaa cattgcgcca aagatggttc agcaaaaatt ttgcgccgct gcaccatgcc
     6541 actcactgcg caacatgcgg tgcatatgct ggttactgaa ctggctgtct ttcgttttat
     6601 tgacggcaaa atgtggctca ccgaaattgc cgacgggtgt gatttagcca ccgtgcgtgc
     6661 caaaacagaa gctcggtttg aagtcgccgc cgatctgaat acgcaacggg gtgatttatc
     6721 ggg
//
